Addgene plasmid #73345: pAdx-CMV-LacZ
Purpose: Express LacZ under control of CMV promoter
Depositing lab: Kazuhiro Oka. Depositing organization: Baylor College of Medicine.
Backbone
  Vector backbone: pAdenoX
  Backbone manufacturer: Clontech
  Backbone size w/o insert (bp): 32705
  Total vector size (bp): 37244
  Vector type: Adenoviral
Growth in bacteria
  Bacterial resistance: Ampicillin, 100 μg/mL
  Growth temperature: 37°C
  Growth strain: NEB Stable
  Copy number: Low Copy
Gene/Insert
  Gene/Insert name: CMV-LacZ
  Insert size (bp): 4540
  Promoter: CMV
  Cloning method: Restriction Enzyme; 5′ cloning site I-CeuI (not destroyed); 3′ cloning site PI-SceI (not destroyed)
  Sequencing primers: 5′ AATCTTACTCGGTTACGCCC; 3′ CGGCTGCTGCAAAACAGATAC
Terms and licenses: Academic/Nonprofit Terms; Industry Terms: Not Available to Industry
How to cite: pAdx-CMV-LacZ was a gift from Kazuhiro Oka (Addgene plasmid # 73345 ; http://n2t.net/addgene:73345 ; RRID:Addgene_73345)
