[The description below was written by a language model from this plasmid's Addgene catalogue record and the feature table of its GenBank file; any pLannotate feature table in this document was generated separately and was not available to it.]
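Description:
pAdx-CMV-LacZ is a recombinant adenoviral genome plasmid built on Clontech's pAdenoX backbone. It carries a LacZ reporter cassette within a roughly 37.2 kb circular molecule, of which about 32.7 kb is backbone. The plasmid is maintained in bacteria at low copy under ampicillin selection, and a recombination-limiting host strain is recorded for growth, as is common for very large viral clones.

The insert of about 4.5 kb is a complete mammalian expression unit. A CMV promoter drives the LacZ open reading frame, which encodes E. coli β-galactosidase, and an SV40 polyadenylation signal terminates the transcript. The cassette lies between I-CeuI and PI-SceI homing endonuclease sites, both of which remain intact. These very rare cutters are what the pAdenoX system uses to ligate an expression cassette directionally into the adenoviral genome.

The annotated feature table covers only this cassette and its two flanking sites. The remaining ~32 kb is unannotated, so the adenoviral genes, inverted terminal repeats, packaging signal, bacterial origin and resistance gene are not mapped, and the serotype and any deleted viral regions are not stated. The restriction map shows PacI sites clustered towards one end of the sequence. This fits the usual practice of releasing the linear viral genome from the plasmid portion before transfecting packaging cells, but the record does not say so explicitly.

The stated purpose is CMV-driven LacZ expression. A vector of this kind typically yields a reporter or control adenovirus for measuring transduction efficiency and tissue distribution by β-galactosidase staining or activity assays.
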