LOCUS       Adx-CMV-LacZ 37244 bp DNA circular 7-JAN-2016
SOURCE
  ORGANISM
COMMENT     This file is created by Vector NTI http://www.invitrogen.com/
COMMENT     ORIGDB|GenBank
COMMENT     VNTDATE|-11052865|
COMMENT     VNTDBDATE|-11052865|
COMMENT     LSOWNER|
COMMENT     VNTNAME|Adx-CMV-LacZ|
COMMENT     VNTAUTHORNAME|Demo User|
COMMENT     VNTREPLTYPE|Plasmid
COMMENT     VNTEXTCHREPL|Bacteria
COMMENT     Vector_NTI_Display_Data_(Do_Not_Edit!)
COMMENT     (SXF
COMMENT     (CGexDoc "Adx-CMV-LacZ" 0 37244
COMMENT     (CDBMol 0 0 1 1 1 0 0 1 0 "" "" 0 0 0 0 (CObList) (CObList)
            (CObList)
COMMENT     (CObList) -1 "")
COMMENT     (CDocSetData 1 1 0 0 0 0 "MAIN" 1 1 1 1 0 0 1 1 0 1 10 10 4294967295
            50 0
COMMENT     1 0 (CHomObj 0 0 0 3 75) (CWordArray) (CWordArray)
COMMENT     (CStringList "AscI" "BamHI" "ClaI" "EcoRI" "HindIII" "MluI" "NdeI"
COMMENT     "NotI" "PacI" "PmeI" "SalI") (CStringList "atg" "gtg")
COMMENT     (CStringList "taa" "tga" "tag") (CObList) 1 "{(0,1),2}" 0 0 "" 0
COMMENT     4294967295 0 0 0 0 0 0 0 "MAIN" 0 0 30 0
COMMENT     (CProteinMotifSearchObject 70 20 1 1 1 1 0 0 1 0 0 0 0 0))
COMMENT     (CMolPar 1 0 0 0 0 1 37244 0 0 0 0 0 0 0 0) (CStringList)
            (CStringList)
COMMENT     (CObList) (COAPar 25 250 50 0 6 4 3 7) (COAPar 25 250 50 0 6 4 3 7)
COMMENT     (COAPar 25 250 50 0 6 4 3 7)
COMMENT     (CObList
COMMENT     #0=(CRSite (CStringList) "AscI" "ggcgcgcc" 3 0 2 16780 0 26399 0 0
            "")
COMMENT     #1=(CRSite (CStringList) "BamHI" "ggatcc" 2 0 2 638 0 22670 0 0 "")
COMMENT     #2=(CRSite (CStringList) "ClaI" "atcgat" 3 0 3 949 0 1768 0 4423 0 0
            "")
COMMENT     #3=(CRSite (CStringList) "EcoRI" "gaattc" 2 0 4 3948 0 4415 0 28433
            0
COMMENT     33944 0 0 "")
COMMENT     #4=(CRSite (CStringList) "HindIII" "aagctt" 2 0 9 632 0 7351 0 12673
            0
COMMENT     14754 0 14829 0 19427 0 27436 0 29961 0 32898 0 0 "")
COMMENT     #5=(CRSite (CStringList) "MluI" "acgcgt" 2 0 9 2246 0 3026 0 3451 0
            4556
COMMENT     0 12419 0 13553 0 17859 0 23703 0 25500 0 0 "")
COMMENT     #6=(CRSite (CStringList) "NdeI" "catatg" 3 0 4 269 0 3901 0 20657 0
COMMENT     29057 0 0 "")
COMMENT     #7=(CRSite (CStringList) "NotI" "gcggccgc" 3 0 9 648 0 656 0 4404 0
            7613
COMMENT     0 12612 0 14543 0 17133 0 17459 0 18419 0 0 "")
COMMENT     #8=(CRSite (CStringList) "PacI" "ttaattaa" 6 0 3 33919 0 36882 0
            36892 0
COMMENT     0 "") #9=(CRSite (CStringList) "PmeI" "gtttaaac" 5 0 1 14366 0 0 "")
COMMENT     #10=(CRSite (CStringList) "SalI" "gtcgac" 2 0 3 10572 0 10951 0
            17855 0
COMMENT     0 ""))
COMMENT     (CObList
COMMENT     #11=(CFSignal (CObList) "LacZ ORF" 4 0 0 746 4000 0 (CStringList)
COMMENT     (CStringList) 1 1 1 1 "746..4000")
COMMENT     #12=(CFSignal (CObList) "I-CeuI" 21 0 0 3 28 0 (CStringList)
COMMENT     (CStringList) 1 1 1 1 "3..28")
COMMENT     #13=(CFSignal (CObList) "CMV Promoter" 21 0 0 35 630 0 (CStringList)
COMMENT     (CStringList) 1 1 1 1 "35..630")
COMMENT     #14=(CFSignal (CObList) "SV40 polyA" 21 0 0 4427 4554 0
            (CStringList)
COMMENT     (CStringList) 1 1 1 1 "4427..4554")
COMMENT     #15=(CFSignal (CObList) "PI-SceI" 21 0 0 4568 4606 0 (CStringList)
COMMENT     (CStringList) 1 1 1 1 "4568..4606")) (CObList) (CObList) (CObList)
COMMENT     (CObList) (CObList) (CObList)
COMMENT     (CTextView 0
COMMENT     #16=(CGroupPar (CParagraph 0 (0 0) 1 2 0 0 180)
COMMENT     (CObjectList
COMMENT     #17=(CRefLinePar
COMMENT     (CLinePar (CParagraph 0 (0 0) 0 2 0 0 233) "Adx-CMV-LacZ" 2)
COMMENT     5 "" 0 4)
COMMENT     #18=(CFolderPar
COMMENT     (CGroupPar (CParagraph 1 (0 0) 1 1 0 0 178)
COMMENT     (CObjectList
COMMENT     #19=(CLinePar (CParagraph 0 (0 0) 1 2 1 0 180)
COMMENT     "DNA Plasmid 'Adx-CMV-LacZ'" 1)
COMMENT     #20=(CLinePar (CParagraph 0 (0 0) 1 2 1 0 180)
COMMENT     "Local object" 1)
COMMENT     #21=(CLinePar (CParagraph 0 (0 0) 1 2 1 0 180)
COMMENT     "Created: 01/07/16 12:40PM" 1)
COMMENT     #22=(CLinePar (CParagraph 0 (0 0) 1 2 1 0 180)
COMMENT     "Last Modified: 01/07/16 12:40PM" 1)
COMMENT     #23=(CLinePar (CParagraph 0 (0 0) 1 2 1 0 180)
COMMENT     "length: 37244 bp" 1)
COMMENT     #24=(CLinePar (CParagraph 0 (0 0) 1 2 1 0 180)
COMMENT     "storage type: Basic" 1)
COMMENT     #25=(CLinePar (CParagraph 0 (0 0) 1 2 1 0 180)
COMMENT     "form: Circular" 1))) "General Description")
COMMENT     #26=(CFolderPar
COMMENT     (CGroupPar (CParagraph 2 (0 0) 1 1 0 0 178)
COMMENT     (CObjectList
COMMENT     #27=(CLinePar (CParagraph 0 (0 0) 1 2 1 0 180)
COMMENT     "Original Source Database: GenBank" 1)
COMMENT     #28=(CLinePar (CParagraph 0 (0 0) 1 2 1 0 180)
COMMENT     "Modification Date in the Original DB: 20-JAN-2015" 1)))
COMMENT     "Standard Fields")
COMMENT     #29=(CRefLinePar
COMMENT     (CLinePar (CParagraph 0 (0 0) 0 2 0 0 233) "Comments" 2) 1 ""
COMMENT     0 0)
COMMENT     #30=(CFolderPar
COMMENT     (CGroupPar (CParagraph 8 (0 0) 1 2 0 0 178) (CObjectList))
COMMENT     "Annotations")
COMMENT     #31=(CFolderPar
COMMENT     (CGroupPar (CParagraph 12 (6 0) 1 1 0 0 178)
COMMENT     (CObjectList
COMMENT     #32=(CFolderPar
COMMENT     (CGroupPar (CParagraph 4 (7 4 0) 1 1 1 0 178)
COMMENT     (CObjectList
COMMENT     #33=(CFolderPar
COMMENT     (CGroupPar
COMMENT     (CParagraph 746 (3 #11# 0) 1 2 2 0 327)
COMMENT     (CObjectList
COMMENT     #34=(CLinePar
COMMENT     (CParagraph 0 (0 0) 1 2 3 0 180)
COMMENT     "Start: 746 End: 4000" 1)
COMMENT     #35=(CLinePar
COMMENT     (CParagraph 0 (0 0) 1 2 3 0 180)
COMMENT     "Original Location Description:" 1)
COMMENT     #36=(CLinePar
COMMENT     (CParagraph 0 (0 0) 1 2 3 0 180)
COMMENT     " 746..4000" 1))) "LacZ ORF")))
COMMENT     "CDS (1 total)")
COMMENT     #37=(CFolderPar
COMMENT     (CGroupPar (CParagraph 21 (7 21 0) 1 1 1 0 178)
COMMENT     (CObjectList
COMMENT     #38=(CFolderPar
COMMENT     (CGroupPar
COMMENT     (CParagraph 3 (3 #12# 0) 1 2 2 0 194)
COMMENT     (CObjectList
COMMENT     #39=(CLinePar
COMMENT     (CParagraph 0 (0 0) 1 2 3 0 180)
COMMENT     "Start: 3 End: 28 " 1)
COMMENT     #40=(CLinePar
COMMENT     (CParagraph 0 (0 0) 1 2 3 0 180)
COMMENT     "Original Location Description:" 1)
COMMENT     #41=(CLinePar
COMMENT     (CParagraph 0 (0 0) 1 2 3 0 180)
COMMENT     " 3..28" 1))) "I-CeuI")
COMMENT     #42=(CFolderPar
COMMENT     (CGroupPar
COMMENT     (CParagraph 35 (3 #13# 0) 1 2 2 0 194)
COMMENT     (CObjectList
COMMENT     #43=(CLinePar
COMMENT     (CParagraph 0 (0 0) 1 2 3 0 180)
COMMENT     "Start: 35 End: 630 " 1)
COMMENT     #44=(CLinePar
COMMENT     (CParagraph 0 (0 0) 1 2 3 0 180)
COMMENT     "Original Location Description:" 1)
COMMENT     #45=(CLinePar
COMMENT     (CParagraph 0 (0 0) 1 2 3 0 180)
COMMENT     " 35..630" 1))) "CMV Promoter")
COMMENT     #46=(CFolderPar
COMMENT     (CGroupPar
COMMENT     (CParagraph 4427 (3 #14# 0) 1 2 2 0 194)
COMMENT     (CObjectList
COMMENT     #47=(CLinePar
COMMENT     (CParagraph 0 (0 0) 1 2 3 0 180)
COMMENT     "Start: 4427 End: 4554" 1)
COMMENT     #48=(CLinePar
COMMENT     (CParagraph 0 (0 0) 1 2 3 0 180)
COMMENT     "Original Location Description:" 1)
COMMENT     #49=(CLinePar
COMMENT     (CParagraph 0 (0 0) 1 2 3 0 180)
COMMENT     " 4427..4554" 1))) "SV40 polyA")
COMMENT     #50=(CFolderPar
COMMENT     (CGroupPar
COMMENT     (CParagraph 4568 (3 #15# 0) 1 2 2 0 194)
COMMENT     (CObjectList
COMMENT     #51=(CLinePar
COMMENT     (CParagraph 0 (0 0) 1 2 3 0 180)
COMMENT     "Start: 4568 End: 4606" 1)
COMMENT     #52=(CLinePar
COMMENT     (CParagraph 0 (0 0) 1 2 3 0 180)
COMMENT     "Original Location Description:" 1)
COMMENT     #53=(CLinePar
COMMENT     (CParagraph 0 (0 0) 1 2 3 0 180)
COMMENT     " 4568..4606" 1))) "PI-SceI")))
COMMENT     "Misc. Feature (4 total)"))) "Feature Map")
COMMENT     #54=(CFolderPar
COMMENT     (CGroupPar (CParagraph 13 (0 0) 1 1 0 0 178)
COMMENT     (CObjectList
COMMENT     #55=(CRSFolderPar
COMMENT     (CFolderPar
COMMENT     (CGroupPar (CParagraph 103089272 (8 0) 1 1 1 0 178)
COMMENT     (CObjectList
COMMENT     #56=(CGroupPar
COMMENT     (CParagraph 0 (10 #0# 0) 1 2 2 0 180)
COMMENT     (CObjectList
COMMENT     #57=(CLinePar
COMMENT     (CParagraph 0 (1 #0# 1) 1 2 2 0 191)
COMMENT     " N1: 16780 " 1)
COMMENT     #58=(CLinePar
COMMENT     (CParagraph 0 (1 #0# 2) 1 2 2 0 191)
COMMENT     " N2: 26399 " 1))))) "AscI: 2 sites") 2
COMMENT     6 "GGCGCGCC" "CCGCGCGG")
COMMENT     #59=(CRSFolderPar
COMMENT     (CFolderPar
COMMENT     (CGroupPar (CParagraph 103089240 (8 0) 1 1 1 0 178)
COMMENT     (CObjectList
COMMENT     #60=(CGroupPar
COMMENT     (CParagraph 0 (10 #1# 0) 1 2 2 0 180)
COMMENT     (CObjectList
COMMENT     #61=(CLinePar
COMMENT     (CParagraph 0 (1 #1# 1) 1 2 2 0 191)
COMMENT     " N1: 638 " 1)
COMMENT     #62=(CLinePar
COMMENT     (CParagraph 0 (1 #1# 2) 1 2 2 0 191)
COMMENT     " N2: 22670 " 1))))) "BamHI: 2 sites") 1
COMMENT     5 "GGATCC" "CCTAGG")
COMMENT     #63=(CRSFolderPar
COMMENT     (CFolderPar
COMMENT     (CGroupPar (CParagraph 103089208 (8 0) 1 1 1 0 178)
COMMENT     (CObjectList
COMMENT     #64=(CGroupPar
COMMENT     (CParagraph 0 (10 #2# 0) 1 2 2 0 180)
COMMENT     (CObjectList
COMMENT     #65=(CLinePar
COMMENT     (CParagraph 0 (1 #2# 1) 1 2 2 0 191)
COMMENT     " N1: 949 " 1)
COMMENT     #66=(CLinePar
COMMENT     (CParagraph 0 (1 #2# 2) 1 2 2 0 191)
COMMENT     " N2: 1768 " 1)
COMMENT     #67=(CLinePar
COMMENT     (CParagraph 0 (1 #2# 3) 1 2 2 0 191)
COMMENT     " N3: 4423 " 1))))) "ClaI: 3 sites") 2 4
COMMENT     "ATCGAT" "TAGCTA")
COMMENT     #68=(CRSFolderPar
COMMENT     (CFolderPar
COMMENT     (CGroupPar (CParagraph 103089176 (8 0) 1 1 1 0 178)
COMMENT     (CObjectList
COMMENT     #69=(CGroupPar
COMMENT     (CParagraph 0 (10 #3# 0) 1 2 2 0 180)
COMMENT     (CObjectList
COMMENT     #70=(CLinePar
COMMENT     (CParagraph 0 (1 #3# 1) 1 2 2 0 191)
COMMENT     " N1: 3948 " 1)
COMMENT     #71=(CLinePar
COMMENT     (CParagraph 0 (1 #3# 2) 1 2 2 0 191)
COMMENT     " N2: 4415 " 1)
COMMENT     #72=(CLinePar
COMMENT     (CParagraph 0 (1 #3# 3) 1 2 2 0 191)
COMMENT     " N3: 28433 " 1)
COMMENT     #73=(CLinePar
COMMENT     (CParagraph 0 (1 #3# 4) 1 2 2 0 191)
COMMENT     " N4: 33944 " 1))))) "EcoRI: 4 sites") 1
COMMENT     5 "GAATTC" "CTTAAG")
COMMENT     #74=(CRSFolderPar
COMMENT     (CFolderPar
COMMENT     (CGroupPar (CParagraph 103089144 (8 0) 1 1 1 0 178)
COMMENT     (CObjectList
COMMENT     #75=(CGroupPar
COMMENT     (CParagraph 0 (10 #4# 0) 1 2 2 0 180)
COMMENT     (CObjectList
COMMENT     #76=(CLinePar
COMMENT     (CParagraph 0 (1 #4# 1) 1 2 2 0 191)
COMMENT     " N1: 632 " 1)
COMMENT     #77=(CLinePar
COMMENT     (CParagraph 0 (1 #4# 2) 1 2 2 0 191)
COMMENT     " N2: 7351 " 1)
COMMENT     #78=(CLinePar
COMMENT     (CParagraph 0 (1 #4# 3) 1 2 2 0 191)
COMMENT     " N3: 12673 " 1)
COMMENT     #79=(CLinePar
COMMENT     (CParagraph 0 (1 #4# 4) 1 2 2 0 191)
COMMENT     " N4: 14754 " 1)
COMMENT     #80=(CLinePar
COMMENT     (CParagraph 0 (1 #4# 5) 1 2 2 0 191)
COMMENT     " N5: 14829 " 1)
COMMENT     #81=(CLinePar
COMMENT     (CParagraph 0 (1 #4# 6) 1 2 2 0 191)
COMMENT     " N6: 19427 " 1)
COMMENT     #82=(CLinePar
COMMENT     (CParagraph 0 (1 #4# 7) 1 2 2 0 191)
COMMENT     " N7: 27436 " 1)
COMMENT     #83=(CLinePar
COMMENT     (CParagraph 0 (1 #4# 8) 1 2 2 0 191)
COMMENT     " N8: 29961 " 1)
COMMENT     #84=(CLinePar
COMMENT     (CParagraph 0 (1 #4# 9) 1 2 2 0 191)
COMMENT     " N9: 32898 " 1))))) "HindIII: 9 sites")
COMMENT     1 5 "AAGCTT" "TTCGAA")
COMMENT     #85=(CRSFolderPar
COMMENT     (CFolderPar
COMMENT     (CGroupPar (CParagraph 103089112 (8 0) 1 1 1 0 178)
COMMENT     (CObjectList
COMMENT     #86=(CGroupPar
COMMENT     (CParagraph 0 (10 #5# 0) 1 2 2 0 180)
COMMENT     (CObjectList
COMMENT     #87=(CLinePar
COMMENT     (CParagraph 0 (1 #5# 1) 1 2 2 0 191)
COMMENT     " N1: 2246 " 1)
COMMENT     #88=(CLinePar
COMMENT     (CParagraph 0 (1 #5# 2) 1 2 2 0 191)
COMMENT     " N2: 3026 " 1)
COMMENT     #89=(CLinePar
COMMENT     (CParagraph 0 (1 #5# 3) 1 2 2 0 191)
COMMENT     " N3: 3451 " 1)
COMMENT     #90=(CLinePar
COMMENT     (CParagraph 0 (1 #5# 4) 1 2 2 0 191)
COMMENT     " N4: 4556 " 1)
COMMENT     #91=(CLinePar
COMMENT     (CParagraph 0 (1 #5# 5) 1 2 2 0 191)
COMMENT     " N5: 12419 " 1)
COMMENT     #92=(CLinePar
COMMENT     (CParagraph 0 (1 #5# 6) 1 2 2 0 191)
COMMENT     " N6: 13553 " 1)
COMMENT     #93=(CLinePar
COMMENT     (CParagraph 0 (1 #5# 7) 1 2 2 0 191)
COMMENT     " N7: 17859 " 1)
COMMENT     #94=(CLinePar
COMMENT     (CParagraph 0 (1 #5# 8) 1 2 2 0 191)
COMMENT     " N8: 23703 " 1)
COMMENT     #95=(CLinePar
COMMENT     (CParagraph 0 (1 #5# 9) 1 2 2 0 191)
COMMENT     " N9: 25500 " 1))))) "MluI: 9 sites") 1
COMMENT     5 "ACGCGT" "TGCGCA")
COMMENT     #96=(CRSFolderPar
COMMENT     (CFolderPar
COMMENT     (CGroupPar (CParagraph 103089080 (8 0) 1 1 1 0 178)
COMMENT     (CObjectList
COMMENT     #97=(CGroupPar
COMMENT     (CParagraph 0 (10 #6# 0) 1 2 2 0 180)
COMMENT     (CObjectList
COMMENT     #98=(CLinePar
COMMENT     (CParagraph 0 (1 #6# 1) 1 2 2 0 191)
COMMENT     " N1: 269 " 1)
COMMENT     #99=(CLinePar
COMMENT     (CParagraph 0 (1 #6# 2) 1 2 2 0 191)
COMMENT     " N2: 3901 " 1)
COMMENT     #100=(CLinePar
COMMENT     (CParagraph 0 (1 #6# 3) 1 2 2 0 191)
COMMENT     " N3: 20657 " 1)
COMMENT     #101=(CLinePar
COMMENT     (CParagraph 0 (1 #6# 4) 1 2 2 0 191)
COMMENT     " N4: 29057 " 1))))) "NdeI: 4 sites") 2
COMMENT     4 "CATATG" "GTATAC")
COMMENT     #102=(CRSFolderPar
COMMENT     (CFolderPar
COMMENT     (CGroupPar (CParagraph 103089048 (8 0) 1 1 1 0 178)
COMMENT     (CObjectList
COMMENT     #103=(CGroupPar
COMMENT     (CParagraph 0 (10 #7# 0) 1 2 2 0 180)
COMMENT     (CObjectList
COMMENT     #104=(CLinePar
COMMENT     (CParagraph 0 (1 #7# 1) 1 2 2 0 191)
COMMENT     " N1: 648 " 1)
COMMENT     #105=(CLinePar
COMMENT     (CParagraph 0 (1 #7# 2) 1 2 2 0 191)
COMMENT     " N2: 656 " 1)
COMMENT     #106=(CLinePar
COMMENT     (CParagraph 0 (1 #7# 3) 1 2 2 0 191)
COMMENT     " N3: 4404 " 1)
COMMENT     #107=(CLinePar
COMMENT     (CParagraph 0 (1 #7# 4) 1 2 2 0 191)
COMMENT     " N4: 7613 " 1)
COMMENT     #108=(CLinePar
COMMENT     (CParagraph 0 (1 #7# 5) 1 2 2 0 191)
COMMENT     " N5: 12612 " 1)
COMMENT     #109=(CLinePar
COMMENT     (CParagraph 0 (1 #7# 6) 1 2 2 0 191)
COMMENT     " N6: 14543 " 1)
COMMENT     #110=(CLinePar
COMMENT     (CParagraph 0 (1 #7# 7) 1 2 2 0 191)
COMMENT     " N7: 17133 " 1)
COMMENT     #111=(CLinePar
COMMENT     (CParagraph 0 (1 #7# 8) 1 2 2 0 191)
COMMENT     " N8: 17459 " 1)
COMMENT     #112=(CLinePar
COMMENT     (CParagraph 0 (1 #7# 9) 1 2 2 0 191)
COMMENT     " N9: 18419 " 1))))) "NotI: 9 sites")
COMMENT     2 6 "GCGGCCGC" "CGCCGGCG")
COMMENT     #113=(CRSFolderPar
COMMENT     (CFolderPar
COMMENT     (CGroupPar (CParagraph 103089016 (8 0) 1 1 1 0 178)
COMMENT     (CObjectList
COMMENT     #114=(CGroupPar
COMMENT     (CParagraph 0 (10 #8# 0) 1 2 2 0 180)
COMMENT     (CObjectList
COMMENT     #115=(CLinePar
COMMENT     (CParagraph 0 (1 #8# 1) 1 2 2 0 191)
COMMENT     " N1: 33919 " 1)
COMMENT     #116=(CLinePar
COMMENT     (CParagraph 0 (1 #8# 2) 1 2 2 0 191)
COMMENT     " N2: 36882 " 1)
COMMENT     #117=(CLinePar
COMMENT     (CParagraph 0 (1 #8# 3) 1 2 2 0 191)
COMMENT     " N3: 36892 " 1))))) "PacI: 3 sites")
COMMENT     5 3 "TTAATTAA" "AATTAATT")
COMMENT     #118=(CRSFolderPar
COMMENT     (CFolderPar
COMMENT     (CGroupPar (CParagraph 103088984 (8 0) 1 1 1 0 178)
COMMENT     (CObjectList
COMMENT     #119=(CGroupPar
COMMENT     (CParagraph 0 (10 #9# 0) 1 2 2 0 180)
COMMENT     (CObjectList
COMMENT     #120=(CLinePar
COMMENT     (CParagraph 0 (1 #9# 1) 1 2 2 0 191)
COMMENT     " N1: 14366 " 1))))) "PmeI: 1 site")
COMMENT     4 4 "GTTTAAAC" "CAAATTTG")
COMMENT     #121=(CRSFolderPar
COMMENT     (CFolderPar
COMMENT     (CGroupPar (CParagraph 103080376 (8 0) 1 1 1 0 178)
COMMENT     (CObjectList
COMMENT     #122=(CGroupPar
COMMENT     (CParagraph 0 (10 #10# 0) 1 2 2 0 180)
COMMENT     (CObjectList
COMMENT     #123=(CLinePar
COMMENT     (CParagraph 0 (1 #10# 1) 1 2 2 0 191)
COMMENT     " N1: 10572 " 1)
COMMENT     #124=(CLinePar
COMMENT     (CParagraph 0 (1 #10# 2) 1 2 2 0 191)
COMMENT     " N2: 10951 " 1)
COMMENT     #125=(CLinePar
COMMENT     (CParagraph 0 (1 #10# 3) 1 2 2 0 191)
COMMENT     " N3: 17855 " 1))))) "SalI: 3 sites")
COMMENT     1 5 "GTCGAC" "CAGCTG")))
COMMENT     "Restriction/Methylation Map"))))
COMMENT     (CGraphView
COMMENT     (CWStyleSheet
COMMENT     (CObjectList
COMMENT     #126=(CWidgetStyle "RSite Label" 1 (LOGPEN 0 0 13408563) 1 0 1
COMMENT     (LOGFONT 0 0 0 0 400 0 0 0 0 3 2 1 18 "Georgia") 0.555556 0 1 5
COMMENT     "@N (@S)" 0)
COMMENT     #127=(CWidgetStyle "Signal Label" 1 (LOGPEN 0 0 0) 1 0 1
COMMENT     (LOGFONT 0 0 0 0 700 0 0 0 0 3 2 1 34 "Arial") 0.666667 0 1 1
COMMENT     "@N" 0)
COMMENT     #128=(CWidgetStyle "Molecule Label 2" 0 0 1
COMMENT     (LOGFONT 0 0 0 0 400 0 0 0 0 3 2 1 18 "Georgia") 0.555556 0 1 16
COMMENT     "@L bp" 0)
COMMENT     #129=(CWidgetStyle "Molecule Label 1" 0 0 1
COMMENT     (LOGFONT 0 0 0 0 400 0 0 0 0 3 2 1 34 "Verdana") 0.833333 0 1 1
COMMENT     "@N" 0)
COMMENT     #130=(CWidgetStyle "Shape 3" 1 (LOGPEN 0 0 3355545) 1 1
COMMENT     (LOGBRUSH 0 6724095 0) 0 0 1 (LOGSHAPE 9 1 0.8 1.8 0))
COMMENT     #131=(CWidgetStyle "Shape 1" 1 (LOGPEN 0 0 6723840) 1 1
COMMENT     (LOGBRUSH 0 10079334 0) 0 0 1 (LOGSHAPE 9 1 0.8 1.8 0))
COMMENT     #132=(CWidgetStyle "Axis" 1 (LOGPEN 0 0 10079436) 2 1
COMMENT     (LOGBRUSH 0 13434879 0) 0 0 1 (LOGSHAPE 10 1 0 0 0))
COMMENT     #133=(CWidgetStyle "Line 2" 1 (LOGPEN 0 0 6723840) 8 0 0 0 1
COMMENT     (LOGSHAPE 1 1.9 0 0 0))
COMMENT     #134=(CWidgetStyle "RSite" 1 (LOGPEN 0 0 10053171) 8 0 0 0 1
COMMENT     (LOGSHAPE 1 1.9 0 0 0))
COMMENT     #135=(CWidgetStyle "Short Signal" 1 (LOGPEN 0 0 13395507) 10 0 0 0 1
COMMENT     (LOGSHAPE 1 1.9 0 0 0))
COMMENT     #136=(CWidgetStyle "Uniq RSite Label" 1 (LOGPEN 0 0 153) 1 0 1
COMMENT     (LOGFONT 0 0 0 0 400 0 0 0 0 3 2 1 18 "Georgia") 0.555556 128 1
COMMENT     5 "@N (@S)" 0)
COMMENT     #137=(CWidgetStyle "Vanilla" 1 (LOGPEN 0 0 0) 1 1
COMMENT     (LOGBRUSH 0 16777215 0) 1
COMMENT     (LOGFONT 0 0 0 0 400 0 0 0 0 7 48 2 18 "Times New Roman") 0.8 0
COMMENT     1 2 "?" 0)
COMMENT     #138=(CWidgetStyle "Mark 1" 0 0 1
COMMENT     (LOGFONT 0 0 0 0 400 0 0 0 2 7 48 2 2 "Windings") 0.7 0 1 2 "?"
COMMENT     0)
COMMENT     #139=(CWidgetStyle "Motif Label" 1 (LOGPEN 0 0 16744512) 1 0 1
COMMENT     (LOGFONT 0 0 0 0 400 0 0 0 0 3 2 1 34 "Arial") 0.611111 8388608
COMMENT     1 65535 "@N (@H)" 0)
COMMENT     #140=(CWidgetStyle "Fragment Label 2" 1 (LOGPEN 0 0 0) 1 0 1
COMMENT     (LOGFONT 0 0 0 0 400 0 0 0 0 3 2 1 49 "Courier New") 1.05 0 1 48
COMMENT     "@F bp (molecule @L bp)" 0)
COMMENT     #141=(CWidgetStyle "Fragment Label 1" 1 (LOGPEN 0 0 0) 1 0 1
COMMENT     (LOGFONT 0 0 0 0 400 0 0 0 0 3 2 1 34 "Arial") 0.91 0 1 1
COMMENT     "Fragment of @N" 0)
COMMENT     #142=(CWidgetStyle "Shape 4" 1 (LOGPEN 0 0 0) 1 1
COMMENT     (LOGBRUSH 2 8388608 5) 0 0 0)
COMMENT     #143=(CWidgetStyle "Shape 2" 1 (LOGPEN 0 0 0) 1 1 (LOGBRUSH 0 128 0)
            0
COMMENT     0 0)
COMMENT     #144=(CWidgetStyle "Shape 0" 1 (LOGPEN 0 0 0) 1 1 (LOGBRUSH 0 0 0) 0
            0
COMMENT     0)
COMMENT     #145=(CWidgetStyle "ORF" 1 (LOGPEN 0 0 16384) 8 0 0 0 1
COMMENT     (LOGSHAPE 7 0.2 3.41182 2.86186 0.609808))
COMMENT     #146=(CWidgetStyle "Line 4" 1 (LOGPEN 0 0 32768) 8 0 0 0 0)
COMMENT     #147=(CWidgetStyle "Line 3" 1 (LOGPEN 0 0 16711680) 8 0 0 0 0)
COMMENT     #148=(CWidgetStyle "Line 1" 1 (LOGPEN 0 0 16711680) 1 0 0 0 0)
COMMENT     #149=(CWidgetStyle "Short Promoter" 1 (LOGPEN 0 0 128) 6 0 0 0 0)
COMMENT     #150=(CWidgetStyle "Motif" 1 (LOGPEN 0 0 0) 1 0 0 0 0)
COMMENT     #151=(CWidgetStyle "Line 0" 1 (LOGPEN 0 0 0) 8 0 0 0 0)
COMMENT     #152=(CWidgetStyle "Void" 0 0 0 0 0)
COMMENT     #153=(CWidgetStyle "General Label" 1 (LOGPEN 0 0 0) 1 0 1
COMMENT     (LOGFONT 0 0 0 0 400 0 0 0 0 3 2 1 18 "Times New Roman") 0.91 0
COMMENT     1 3 "@T @N " 0)
COMMENT     #154=(CWidgetStyle "Position" 1 (LOGPEN 0 0 0) 1 0 0 0 0)
COMMENT     #155=(CWidgetStyle "Annotation" 0 0 1
COMMENT     (LOGFONT 0 0 0 0 400 0 0 0 0 3 2 1 18 "Times New Roman") 0.91 0
COMMENT     0 0)
COMMENT     #156=(CWidgetStyle "Position Label" 1 (LOGPEN 0 0 8388608) 1 0 1
COMMENT     (LOGFONT 0 0 0 0 400 0 1 0 0 3 2 1 34 "Arial") 0.63 8388608 1 1
COMMENT     "@N" 0)
COMMENT     #157=(CWidgetStyle "Range" 1 (LOGPEN 0 0 0) 1 1
COMMENT     (LOGBRUSH 0 16777215 0) 0 0 0)
COMMENT     #158=(CWidgetStyle "Range Label" 1 (LOGPEN 0 0 8388608) 1 0 1
COMMENT     (LOGFONT 0 0 0 0 400 0 1 0 0 3 2 1 34 "Arial") 0.63 8388608 1 1
COMMENT     "@N" 0)
COMMENT     #159=(CWidgetStyle "ORF Label" 1 (LOGPEN 0 0 49216) 1 0 1
COMMENT     (LOGFONT 0 0 0 0 400 0 0 0 0 3 2 1 18 "Times New Roman")
COMMENT     0.611111 0 1 65535 "@N" 0)
COMMENT     #160=(CWidgetStyle "CDS Label" 1 (LOGPEN 0 0 4227264) 1 0 1
COMMENT     (LOGFONT 0 0 0 0 400 0 0 0 0 3 2 1 34 "Arial") 0.555556 255 1 1
COMMENT     "@N" 0)
COMMENT     #161=(CWidgetStyle "Shape 5" 1 (LOGPEN 0 0 0) 3 1
COMMENT     (LOGBRUSH 0 16777113 0) 1
COMMENT     (LOGFONT 0 0 0 0 400 0 0 0 0 7 48 2 50 "Arial") 0.9 0 0 1
COMMENT     (LOGSHAPE 9 1 0.8 1.8 0))
COMMENT     #162=(CWidgetStyle "CDS" 1 (LOGPEN 0 0 0) 1 1 (LOGBRUSH 2 39423 3) 0
            0
COMMENT     1 (LOGSHAPE 9 1 0.8 1.8 0))
COMMENT     #163=(CWidgetStyle "Label 2" 1 (LOGPEN 0 0 4227264) 1 0 1
COMMENT     (LOGFONT 0 0 0 0 400 0 0 0 0 3 2 1 34 "Arial") 0.944444 8388608
COMMENT     1 1 "@N" 0)
COMMENT     #164=(CWidgetStyle "Label 3" 1 (LOGPEN 0 0 8421376) 1 0 1
COMMENT     (LOGFONT 0 0 0 0 700 255 0 0 0 3 2 1 34 "Arial") 0.833333 255 1
COMMENT     5 "@N (@S)" 0)
COMMENT     #165=(CWidgetStyle "Label 4" 1 (LOGPEN 0 0 8437824) 1 0 1
COMMENT     (LOGFONT 0 0 0 0 400 0 0 0 0 3 2 1 34 "Arial") 0.722222 0 1 5
COMMENT     "@N (@S)" 0)) 0.164644 1.74233 0.164644 2.53336
COMMENT     (70 (CShapeMapEntry 0 "Unique RSite" 1 "Uniq RSite Label") 67
COMMENT     (CShapeMapEntry 0 "ORF" 0 "ORF Label")) 40.0378 40.0378 39 39 0.1
COMMENT     -37244) 1 1 0 1 1
COMMENT     (mapper: 19.3989 -27.8626 60.0567 60.0567 0.01 10 -1 37244 37244 1 0
            0)
COMMENT     #166=(CGroupWidget (CWidget 0 (0 0) 1 2 0 0 Nil 0 100)
COMMENT     (CObjectList
COMMENT     #167=(CGroupWidget (CWidget 1 (0 0) 1 2 0 0 Nil -2618 100)
COMMENT     (CObjectList
COMMENT     #168=(CAxis
COMMENT     (CWideLine (CWidget 0 (0 0) 1 2 0 0 #132# 0 0)
COMMENT     (LOGPEN 0 2 0) 2 (LOGBRUSH 0 0 0) 1 6.27435 6.27235
COMMENT     1 0.0214037) 0.0168435)
COMMENT     #169=(CLabel (CWidget 1001 (0 0) 1 2 0 0 #129# 0 100)
COMMENT     (LOGPEN 0 0 13408563) 1
COMMENT     (LOGFONT 87 33 0 0 700 0 0 0 0 3 2 1 34 "Verdana")
COMMENT     1.74233 0.833333 0 "Adx-CMV-LacZ" "@N" 1 0 0.871165
COMMENT     0 -10 7.89254 1.46528 Nil)
COMMENT     #170=(CLabel (CWidget 1002 (0 0) 1 2 0 0 #128# 0 100)
COMMENT     (LOGPEN 0 0 13408563) 1
COMMENT     (LOGFONT 87 33 0 0 700 0 0 0 0 3 2 1 18 "Georgia")
COMMENT     1.74233 0.833333 0 "37244 bp" "@L bp" 16 0 -0.871165
COMMENT     0 -10.8 4.89537 1.46528 Nil)) (CObjectList))
COMMENT     #171=(CGroupWidget (CWidget 10 (6 0) 1 2 0 0 Nil -1781 100)
COMMENT     (CObjectList
COMMENT     #172=(CGroupWidget
COMMENT     (CWidget 4 (7 4 0) 1 2 0 0 Nil -1711 100)
COMMENT     (CObjectList
COMMENT     #173=(CWideArrow
COMMENT     (CWideLine
COMMENT     (CWidget 0 (3 #11# 0) 1 2 0 0 #130# 0 100)
COMMENT     (LOGPEN 0 0 16737792) 1
COMMENT     (LOGBRUSH 0 13395456 0) 1 5.59945 6.1477 1
COMMENT     0.082322) 0.8 1.8 0)
COMMENT     #174=(CLabel (CWidget 0 (0 0) 1 2 0 0 #127# 0 100)
COMMENT     (LOGPEN 0 0 0) 1
COMMENT     (LOGFONT 69 26 0 0 700 0 0 0 0 3 2 1 34
COMMENT     "Arial") 1.74233 0.666667 0 "LacZ ORF" "@N"
COMMENT     1 10.8535 8.71165 0 -10 4.21269 1.11561 #173#))
COMMENT     (CObjectList))
COMMENT     #175=(CGroupWidget
COMMENT     (CWidget 21 (7 21 0) 1 2 0 0 Nil -525 100)
COMMENT     (CObjectList
COMMENT     #176=(CScratch
COMMENT     (CWidget 0 (3 #12# 0) 1 2 0 0 #135# 0 100)
COMMENT     (LOGPEN 0 12 13395507) 10 1 6.27285 1.9
COMMENT     0.082322 1)
COMMENT     #177=(CLabel (CWidget 0 (0 0) 1 2 0 0 #127# 1 100)
COMMENT     (LOGPEN 0 0 0) 1
COMMENT     (LOGFONT 69 26 0 0 700 0 0 0 0 3 2 1 34
COMMENT     "Arial") 1.74233 0.666667 255 "I-CeuI" "@N"
COMMENT     1 2.59415 26.1349 0 -10 2.51429 1.11561 #176#)
COMMENT     #178=(CWideArrow
COMMENT     (CWideLine
COMMENT     (CWidget 0 (3 #13# 0) 1 2 0 0 #131# 0 100)
COMMENT     (LOGPEN 0 0 6723840) 1
COMMENT     (LOGBRUSH 0 10079334 0) 0.993945 6.16707
COMMENT     6.26746 1 0.082322) 0.8 1.8 0)
COMMENT     #179=(CLabel (CWidget 0 (0 0) 1 2 0 0 #127# 0 100)
COMMENT     (LOGPEN 0 0 0) 1
COMMENT     (LOGFONT 69 26 0 0 700 0 0 0 0 3 2 1 34
COMMENT     "Arial") 1.74233 0.666667 0 "CMV Promoter"
COMMENT     "@N" 1 5.08281 22.6503 0 -10 6.14419 1.11561
COMMENT     #178#)
COMMENT     #180=(CScratch
COMMENT     (CWidget 0 (3 #14# 0) 1 2 0 0 #135# 102061716
COMMENT     100) (LOGPEN 0 12 13395507) 10 1 5.52769 1.9
COMMENT     0.082322 1)
COMMENT     #181=(CLabel (CWidget 0 (0 0) 1 2 0 0 #127# 0 100)
COMMENT     (LOGPEN 0 0 0) 1
COMMENT     (LOGFONT 69 26 0 0 700 0 0 0 0 3 2 1 34
COMMENT     "Arial") 1.74233 0.666667 0 "SV40 polyA"
COMMENT     "@N" 1 13.4309 -5.22699 0 -10 4.86207 1.11561
COMMENT     #180#)
COMMENT     #182=(CScratch
COMMENT     (CWidget 0 (3 #15# 0) 1 2 0 0 #135# 102061568
COMMENT     100) (LOGPEN 0 12 13395507) 10 1 5.50394 1.9
COMMENT     0.082322 1)
COMMENT     #183=(CLabel (CWidget 0 (0 0) 1 2 0 0 #127# 0 100)
COMMENT     (LOGPEN 0 0 0) 1
COMMENT     (LOGFONT 69 26 0 0 700 0 0 0 0 3 2 1 34
COMMENT     "Arial") 1.74233 0.666667 255 "PI-SceI" "@N"
COMMENT     1 10.4073 -8.71165 0 -10 2.98052 1.11561
COMMENT     #182#)) (CObjectList))) (CObjectList))
COMMENT     #184=(CGroupWidget (CWidget 11 (8 0) 1 2 0 0 Nil -595 100)
COMMENT     (CObjectList
COMMENT     #185=(CGroupWidget
COMMENT     (CWidget 1 (10 #9# 0) 1 2 0 0 Nil -1507 100)
COMMENT     (CObjectList
COMMENT     #186=(CScratch
COMMENT     (CWidget 1 (1 #9# 1) 1 2 0 0 #134# 0 100)
COMMENT     (LOGPEN 0 8 10053171) 8 1 3.85362 1.9
COMMENT     0.082322 1)
COMMENT     #187=(CLabel
COMMENT     (CWidget 0 (0 0) 1 2 0 0 #136# -140699 100)
COMMENT     (LOGPEN 0 0 153) 1
COMMENT     (LOGFONT 57 21 0 0 400 0 0 0 0 3 2 1 18
COMMENT     "Georgia") 1.74233 0.555556 128
COMMENT     "{\\i Pme}I (14366)" "@N (@S)" 5 11.6888
COMMENT     -24.3926 0 -10 5.12849 0.932452 #186#))
COMMENT     (CObjectList))
COMMENT     #188=(CGroupWidget
COMMENT     (CWidget 2 (10 #0# 0) 1 2 0 0 Nil -735 100)
COMMENT     (CObjectList
COMMENT     #189=(CScratch
COMMENT     (CWidget 1 (1 #0# 1) 1 2 0 0 #134# 93732916
COMMENT     100) (LOGPEN 0 8 10053171) 8 1 3.44702 1.9
COMMENT     0.082322 1)
COMMENT     #190=(CLabel
COMMENT     (CWidget 0 (0 0) 1 2 0 0 #126# -69465 100)
COMMENT     (LOGPEN 0 0 13408563) 1
COMMENT     (LOGFONT 57 21 0 0 400 0 0 0 0 3 2 1 18
COMMENT     "Georgia") 1.74233 0.555556 0
COMMENT     "{\\i Asc}I (16780)" "@N (@S)" 5 7.42203
COMMENT     -31.3619 0 -10 5.01193 0.932452 #189#)
COMMENT     #191=(CScratch
COMMENT     (CWidget 2 (1 #0# 2) 1 2 0 0 #134# 0 100)
COMMENT     (LOGPEN 0 8 10053171) 8 1 1.82684 1.9
COMMENT     0.082322 1)
COMMENT     #192=(CLabel (CWidget 0 (0 0) 1 2 0 0 #126# 0 100)
COMMENT     (LOGPEN 0 0 13408563) 1
COMMENT     (LOGFONT 57 21 0 0 400 0 0 0 0 3 2 1 18
COMMENT     "Georgia") 1.74233 0.555556 0
COMMENT     "{\\i Asc}I (26399)" "@N (@S)" 5 -14.2701
COMMENT     -3.48466 0 -10 4.94533 0.932452 #191#))
COMMENT     (CObjectList))
COMMENT     #193=(CGroupWidget
COMMENT     (CWidget 2 (10 #1# 0) 1 2 0 0 Nil -1293 100)
COMMENT     (CObjectList
COMMENT     #194=(CScratch
COMMENT     (CWidget 1 (1 #1# 1) 1 2 0 0 #134# 0 100)
COMMENT     (LOGPEN 0 8 10053171) 8 1 6.16589 1.9
COMMENT     0.082322 1)
COMMENT     #195=(CLabel (CWidget 0 (0 0) 1 2 0 0 #126# 0 100)
COMMENT     (LOGPEN 0 0 13408563) 1
COMMENT     (LOGFONT 57 21 0 0 400 0 0 0 0 3 2 1 18
COMMENT     "Georgia") 1.74233 0.555556 0
COMMENT     "{\\i Bam}HI (638)" "@N (@S)" 5 5.07002
COMMENT     19.1656 0 -10 4.89537 0.932452 #194#)
COMMENT     #196=(CScratch
COMMENT     (CWidget 2 (1 #1# 2) 1 2 0 0 #134# 0 100)
COMMENT     (LOGPEN 0 8 10053171) 8 1 2.45494 1.9
COMMENT     0.082322 1)
COMMENT     #197=(CLabel (CWidget 0 (0 0) 1 2 0 0 #126# 0 100)
COMMENT     (LOGPEN 0 0 13408563) 1
COMMENT     (LOGFONT 57 21 0 0 400 0 0 0 0 3 2 1 18
COMMENT     "Georgia") 1.74233 0.555556 0
COMMENT     "{\\i Bam}HI (22670)" "@N (@S)" 5 -11.8205
COMMENT     -8.71165 0 -10 5.94438 0.932452 #196#))
COMMENT     (CObjectList))
COMMENT     #198=(CGroupWidget
COMMENT     (CWidget 3 (10 #2# 0) 1 2 0 0 Nil -665 100)
COMMENT     (CObjectList
COMMENT     #199=(CScratch
COMMENT     (CWidget 1 (1 #2# 1) 1 2 0 0 #134# 0 100)
COMMENT     (LOGPEN 0 8 10053171) 8 1 6.11351 1.9
COMMENT     0.082322 1)
COMMENT     #200=(CLabel (CWidget 0 (0 0) 1 2 0 0 #126# 1 100)
COMMENT     (LOGPEN 0 0 13408563) 1
COMMENT     (LOGFONT 57 21 0 0 400 0 0 0 0 3 2 1 18
COMMENT     "Georgia") 1.74233 0.555556 0
COMMENT     "{\\i Cla}I (949)" "@N (@S)" 5 4.92502
COMMENT     13.9386 0 -10 3.84637 0.932452 #199#)
COMMENT     #201=(CScratch
COMMENT     (CWidget 2 (1 #2# 2) 1 2 0 0 #134# 0 100)
COMMENT     (LOGPEN 0 8 10053171) 8 1 5.97556 1.9
COMMENT     0.082322 1)
COMMENT     #202=(CLabel
COMMENT     (CWidget 0 (0 0) 1 2 0 0 #126# -2697511 100)
COMMENT     (LOGPEN 0 0 13408563) 1
COMMENT     (LOGFONT 57 21 0 0 400 0 0 0 0 3 2 1 18
COMMENT     "Georgia") 1.74233 0.555556 0
COMMENT     "{\\i Cla}I (1768)" "@N (@S)" 5 6.65717
COMMENT     12.1963 0 -10 4.31259 0.932452 #201#)
COMMENT     #203=(CScratch
COMMENT     (CWidget 3 (1 #2# 3) 1 2 0 0 #134# 93721516
COMMENT     100) (LOGPEN 0 8 10053171) 8 1 5.52837 1.9
COMMENT     0.082322 1)
COMMENT     #204=(CLabel
COMMENT     (CWidget 0 (0 0) 1 2 0 0 #126# -789517 100)
COMMENT     (LOGPEN 0 0 13408563) 1
COMMENT     (LOGFONT 57 21 0 0 400 0 0 0 0 3 2 1 18
COMMENT     "Georgia") 1.74233 0.555556 0
COMMENT     "{\\i Cla}I (4423)" "@N (@S)" 5 13.8113
COMMENT     -3.48466 0 -10 4.31259 0.932452 #203#))
COMMENT     (CObjectList))
COMMENT     #205=(CGroupWidget
COMMENT     (CWidget 3 (10 #8# 0) 1 2 0 0 Nil -2130 100)
COMMENT     (CObjectList
COMMENT     #206=(CScratch
COMMENT     (CWidget 1 (1 #8# 1) 1 2 0 0 #134# 0 100)
COMMENT     (LOGPEN 0 8 10053171) 8 1 0.560214 1.9
COMMENT     0.082322 1)
COMMENT     #207=(CLabel
COMMENT     (CWidget 0 (0 0) 1 2 0 0 #126# -16777216 100)
COMMENT     (LOGPEN 0 0 13408563) 1
COMMENT     (LOGFONT 57 21 0 0 400 0 0 0 0 3 2 1 18
COMMENT     "Georgia") 1.74233 0.555556 0
COMMENT     "{\\i Pac}I (33919)" "@N (@S)" 5 -9.56466
COMMENT     10.454 0 -10 4.89537 0.932452 #206#)
COMMENT     #208=(CScratch
COMMENT     (CWidget 2 (1 #8# 2) 1 2 0 0 #134# 0 100)
COMMENT     (LOGPEN 0 8 10053171) 8 1 0.0611418 1.9
COMMENT     0.082322 1)
COMMENT     #209=(CLabel
COMMENT     (CWidget 0 (0 0) 1 2 0 0 #126# -141211 100)
COMMENT     (LOGPEN 0 0 13408563) 1
COMMENT     (LOGFONT 57 21 0 0 400 0 0 0 0 3 2 1 18
COMMENT     "Georgia") 1.74233 0.555556 0
COMMENT     "{\\i Pac}I (36882)" "@N (@S)" 5 -4.20949
COMMENT     13.9386 0 -10 4.94533 0.932452 #208#)
COMMENT     #210=(CScratch
COMMENT     (CWidget 3 (1 #8# 3) 1 2 0 0 #134# 0 100)
COMMENT     (LOGPEN 0 8 10053171) 8 1 0.0594575 1.9
COMMENT     0.082322 1)
COMMENT     #211=(CLabel
COMMENT     (CWidget 0 (0 0) 1 2 0 0 #126# -141211 100)
COMMENT     (LOGPEN 0 0 13408563) 1
COMMENT     (LOGFONT 57 21 0 0 400 0 0 0 0 3 2 1 18
COMMENT     "Georgia") 1.74233 0.555556 0
COMMENT     "{\\i Pac}I (36892)" "@N (@S)" 5 -4.28293
COMMENT     15.681 0 -10 4.94533 0.932452 #210#))
COMMENT     (CObjectList))
COMMENT     #212=(CGroupWidget
COMMENT     (CWidget 3 (10 #10# 0) 1 2 0 0 Nil -1367 100)
COMMENT     (CObjectList
COMMENT     #213=(CScratch
COMMENT     (CWidget 1 (1 #10# 1) 1 2 0 0 #134# 0 100)
COMMENT     (LOGPEN 0 8 10053171) 8 1 4.49266 1.9
COMMENT     0.082322 1)
COMMENT     #214=(CLabel
COMMENT     (CWidget 0 (0 0) 1 2 0 0 #126# -73628 100)
COMMENT     (LOGPEN 0 0 13408563) 1
COMMENT     (LOGFONT 57 21 0 0 400 0 0 0 0 3 2 1 18
COMMENT     "Georgia") 1.74233 0.555556 0
COMMENT     "{\\i Sal}I (10572)" "@N (@S)" 5 15.0784
COMMENT     -13.9386 0 -10 4.77882 0.932452 #213#)
COMMENT     #215=(CScratch
COMMENT     (CWidget 2 (1 #10# 2) 1 2 0 0 #134# 0 100)
COMMENT     (LOGPEN 0 8 10053171) 8 1 4.42882 1.9
COMMENT     0.082322 1)
COMMENT     #216=(CLabel
COMMENT     (CWidget 0 (0 0) 1 2 0 0 #126# -74380 100)
COMMENT     (LOGPEN 0 0 13408563) 1
COMMENT     (LOGFONT 57 21 0 0 400 0 0 0 0 3 2 1 18
COMMENT     "Georgia") 1.74233 0.555556 0
COMMENT     "{\\i Sal}I (10951)" "@N (@S)" 5 14.9207
COMMENT     -15.681 0 -10 4.66226 0.932452 #215#)
COMMENT     #217=(CScratch
COMMENT     (CWidget 3 (1 #10# 3) 1 2 0 0 #134# 0 100)
COMMENT     (LOGPEN 0 8 10053171) 8 1 3.26595 1.9
COMMENT     0.082322 1)
COMMENT     #218=(CLabel
COMMENT     (CWidget 0 (0 0) 1 2 0 0 #126# -74380 100)
COMMENT     (LOGPEN 0 0 13408563) 1
COMMENT     (LOGFONT 57 21 0 0 400 0 0 0 0 3 2 1 18
COMMENT     "Georgia") 1.74233 0.555556 0
COMMENT     "{\\i Sal}I (17855)" "@N (@S)" 5 5.15073
COMMENT     -36.5889 0 -10 4.71221 0.932452 #217#))
COMMENT     (CObjectList))
COMMENT     #219=(CGroupWidget
COMMENT     (CWidget 4 (10 #3# 0) 1 2 0 0 Nil -595 100)
COMMENT     (CObjectList
COMMENT     #220=(CScratch
COMMENT     (CWidget 1 (1 #3# 1) 1 2 0 0 #134# 0 100)
COMMENT     (LOGPEN 0 8 10053171) 8 1 5.60837 1.9
COMMENT     0.082322 1)
COMMENT     #221=(CLabel
COMMENT     (CWidget 0 (0 0) 1 2 0 0 #126# -1315345 100)
COMMENT     (LOGPEN 0 0 13408563) 1
COMMENT     (LOGFONT 57 21 0 0 400 0 0 0 0 3 2 1 18
COMMENT     "Georgia") 1.74233 0.555556 0
COMMENT     "{\\i Eco}RI (3948)" "@N (@S)" 5 14.4956
COMMENT     1.74233 0 -10 5.01193 0.932452 #220#)
COMMENT     #222=(CScratch
COMMENT     (CWidget 2 (1 #3# 2) 1 2 0 0 #134# 0 100)
COMMENT     (LOGPEN 0 8 10053171) 8 1 5.52971 1.9
COMMENT     0.082322 1)
COMMENT     #223=(CLabel
COMMENT     (CWidget 0 (0 0) 1 2 0 0 #126# -16777216 100)
COMMENT     (LOGPEN 0 0 13408563) 1
COMMENT     (LOGFONT 57 21 0 0 400 0 0 0 0 3 2 1 18
COMMENT     "Georgia") 1.74233 0.555556 0
COMMENT     "{\\i Eco}RI (4415)" "@N (@S)" 5 14.4608
COMMENT     -1.74233 0 -10 4.94533 0.932452 #222#)
COMMENT     #224=(CScratch
COMMENT     (CWidget 3 (1 #3# 3) 1 2 0 0 #134# 0 100)
COMMENT     (LOGPEN 0 8 10053171) 8 1 1.48425 1.9
COMMENT     0.082322 1)
COMMENT     #225=(CLabel
COMMENT     (CWidget 0 (0 0) 1 2 0 0 #126# -69467 100)
COMMENT     (LOGPEN 0 0 13408563) 1
COMMENT     (LOGFONT 57 21 0 0 400 0 0 0 0 3 2 1 18
COMMENT     "Georgia") 1.74233 0.555556 0
COMMENT     "{\\i Eco}RI (28433)" "@N (@S)" 5 -14.8419 0
COMMENT     0 -10 5.47816 0.932452 #224#)
COMMENT     #226=(CScratch
COMMENT     (CWidget 4 (1 #3# 4) 1 2 0 0 #134# 0 100)
COMMENT     (LOGPEN 0 8 10053171) 8 1 0.556003 1.9
COMMENT     0.082322 1)
COMMENT     #227=(CLabel
COMMENT     (CWidget 0 (0 0) 1 2 0 0 #126# -69466 100)
COMMENT     (LOGPEN 0 0 13408563) 1
COMMENT     (LOGFONT 57 21 0 0 400 0 0 0 0 3 2 1 18
COMMENT     "Georgia") 1.74233 0.555556 0
COMMENT     "{\\i Eco}RI (33944)" "@N (@S)" 5 -9.96153
COMMENT     12.1963 0 -10 5.47816 0.932452 #226#))
COMMENT     (CObjectList))
COMMENT     #228=(CGroupWidget
COMMENT     (CWidget 4 (10 #6# 0) 1 2 0 0 Nil -1293 100)
COMMENT     (CObjectList
COMMENT     #229=(CScratch
COMMENT     (CWidget 1 (1 #6# 1) 1 2 0 0 #134# 93730368
COMMENT     100) (LOGPEN 0 8 10053171) 8 1 6.22804 1.9
COMMENT     0.082322 1)
COMMENT     #230=(CLabel (CWidget 0 (0 0) 1 2 0 0 #126# 1 100)
COMMENT     (LOGPEN 0 0 13408563) 1
COMMENT     (LOGFONT 57 21 0 0 400 0 0 0 0 3 2 1 18
COMMENT     "Georgia") 1.74233 0.555556 0
COMMENT     "{\\i Nde}I (269)" "@N (@S)" 5 4.00156
COMMENT     24.3926 0 -10 4.12943 0.932452 #229#)
COMMENT     #231=(CScratch
COMMENT     (CWidget 2 (1 #6# 2) 1 2 0 0 #134# 64317176
COMMENT     100) (LOGPEN 0 8 10053171) 8 1 5.61629 1.9
COMMENT     0.082322 1)
COMMENT     #232=(CLabel (CWidget 0 (0 0) 1 2 0 0 #126# 0 100)
COMMENT     (LOGPEN 0 0 13408563) 1
COMMENT     (LOGFONT 57 21 0 0 400 0 0 0 0 3 2 1 18
COMMENT     "Georgia") 1.74233 0.555556 0
COMMENT     "{\\i Nde}I (3901)" "@N (@S)" 5 13.9594
COMMENT     3.48466 0 -10 4.59566 0.932452 #231#)
COMMENT     #233=(CScratch
COMMENT     (CWidget 3 (1 #6# 3) 1 2 0 0 #134# 675099958
COMMENT     100) (LOGPEN 0 8 10053171) 8 1 2.794 1.9
COMMENT     0.082322 1)
COMMENT     #234=(CLabel (CWidget 0 (0 0) 1 2 0 0 #126# 0 100)
COMMENT     (LOGPEN 0 0 13408563) 1
COMMENT     (LOGFONT 57 21 0 0 400 0 0 0 0 3 2 1 18
COMMENT     "Georgia") 1.74233 0.555556 0
COMMENT     "{\\i Nde}I (20657)" "@N (@S)" 5 -9.19154
COMMENT     -10.454 0 -10 5.17844 0.932452 #233#)
COMMENT     #235=(CScratch
COMMENT     (CWidget 4 (1 #6# 4) 1 2 0 0 #134# 58 100)
COMMENT     (LOGPEN 0 8 10053171) 8 1 1.37914 1.9
COMMENT     0.082322 1)
COMMENT     #236=(CLabel (CWidget 0 (0 0) 1 2 0 0 #126# 0 100)
COMMENT     (LOGPEN 0 0 13408563) 1
COMMENT     (LOGFONT 57 21 0 0 400 0 0 0 0 3 2 1 18
COMMENT     "Georgia") 1.74233 0.555556 0
COMMENT     "{\\i Nde}I (29057)" "@N (@S)" 5 -14.5828
COMMENT     1.74233 0 -10 5.17844 0.932452 #235#))
COMMENT     (CObjectList))
COMMENT     #237=(CGroupWidget
COMMENT     (CWidget 9 (10 #4# 0) 1 2 0 0 Nil -1502 100)
COMMENT     (CObjectList
COMMENT     #238=(CScratch
COMMENT     (CWidget 1 (1 #4# 1) 1 2 0 0 #134# 1464 100)
COMMENT     (LOGPEN 0 8 10053171) 8 1 6.1669 1.9 0.082322
COMMENT     1)
COMMENT     #239=(CLabel
COMMENT     (CWidget 0 (0 0) 1 2 0 0 #126# 1943459986 100)
COMMENT     (LOGPEN 0 0 13408563) 1
COMMENT     (LOGFONT 57 21 0 0 400 0 0 0 0 3 2 1 18
COMMENT     "Georgia") 1.74233 0.555556 0
COMMENT     "{\\i Hin}dIII (632)" "@N (@S)" 5 5.21568
COMMENT     20.908 0 -10 5.12849 0.932452 #238#)
COMMENT     #240=(CScratch
COMMENT     (CWidget 2 (1 #4# 2) 1 2 0 0 #134# 93730516
COMMENT     100) (LOGPEN 0 8 10053171) 8 1 5.03519 1.9
COMMENT     0.082322 1)
COMMENT     #241=(CLabel
COMMENT     (CWidget 0 (0 0) 1 2 0 0 #126# -68668 100)
COMMENT     (LOGPEN 0 0 13408563) 1
COMMENT     (LOGFONT 57 21 0 0 400 0 0 0 0 3 2 1 18
COMMENT     "Georgia") 1.74233 0.555556 0
COMMENT     "{\\i Hin}dIII (7351)" "@N (@S)" 5 14.9242
COMMENT     -10.454 0 -10 5.59471 0.932452 #240#)
COMMENT     #242=(CScratch
COMMENT     (CWidget 3 (1 #4# 3) 1 2 0 0 #134# 64315936
COMMENT     100) (LOGPEN 0 8 10053171) 8 1 4.13878 1.9
COMMENT     0.082322 1)
COMMENT     #243=(CLabel
COMMENT     (CWidget 0 (0 0) 1 2 0 0 #126# -3126 100)
COMMENT     (LOGPEN 0 0 13408563) 1
COMMENT     (LOGFONT 57 21 0 0 400 0 0 0 0 3 2 1 18
COMMENT     "Georgia") 1.74233 0.555556 0
COMMENT     "{\\i Hin}dIII (12673)" "@N (@S)" 5 14.3818
COMMENT     -20.908 0 -10 6.07759 0.932452 #242#)
COMMENT     #244=(CScratch
COMMENT     (CWidget 4 (1 #4# 4) 1 2 0 0 #134# 93730728
COMMENT     100) (LOGPEN 0 8 10053171) 8 1 3.78827 1.9
COMMENT     0.082322 1)
COMMENT     #245=(CLabel
COMMENT     (CWidget 0 (0 0) 1 2 0 0 #126# -1184274 100)
COMMENT     (LOGPEN 0 0 13408563) 1
COMMENT     (LOGFONT 57 21 0 0 400 0 0 0 0 3 2 1 18
COMMENT     "Georgia") 1.74233 0.555556 0
COMMENT     "{\\i Hin}dIII (14754)" "@N (@S)" 5 11.5902
COMMENT     -27.8773 0 -10 6.07759 0.932452 #244#)
COMMENT     #246=(CScratch
COMMENT     (CWidget 5 (1 #4# 5) 1 2 0 0 #134# 93730876
COMMENT     100) (LOGPEN 0 8 10053171) 8 1 3.77563 1.9
COMMENT     0.082322 1)
COMMENT     #247=(CLabel
COMMENT     (CWidget 0 (0 0) 1 2 0 0 #126# -5921371 100)
COMMENT     (LOGPEN 0 0 13408563) 1
COMMENT     (LOGFONT 57 21 0 0 400 0 0 0 0 3 2 1 18
COMMENT     "Georgia") 1.74233 0.555556 0
COMMENT     "{\\i Hin}dIII (14829)" "@N (@S)" 5 11.4367
COMMENT     -29.6196 0 -10 6.01099 0.932452 #246#)
COMMENT     #248=(CScratch
COMMENT     (CWidget 6 (1 #4# 6) 1 2 0 0 #134# 1226 100)
COMMENT     (LOGPEN 0 8 10053171) 8 1 3.00117 1.9
COMMENT     0.082322 1)
COMMENT     #249=(CLabel
COMMENT     (CWidget 0 (0 0) 1 2 0 0 #126# -4079163 100)
COMMENT     (LOGPEN 0 0 13408563) 1
COMMENT     (LOGFONT 57 21 0 0 400 0 0 0 0 3 2 1 18
COMMENT     "Georgia") 1.74233 0.555556 0
COMMENT     "{\\i Hin}dIII (19427)" "@N (@S)" 5 -5.63054
COMMENT     -12.1963 0 -10 6.07759 0.932452 #248#)
COMMENT     #250=(CScratch
COMMENT     (CWidget 7 (1 #4# 7) 1 2 0 0 #134# 93650728
COMMENT     100) (LOGPEN 0 8 10053171) 8 1 1.65218 1.9
COMMENT     0.082322 1)
COMMENT     #251=(CLabel (CWidget 0 (0 0) 1 2 0 0 #126# 0 100)
COMMENT     (LOGPEN 0 0 13408563) 1
COMMENT     (LOGFONT 57 21 0 0 400 0 0 0 0 3 2 1 18
COMMENT     "Georgia") 1.74233 0.555556 0
COMMENT     "{\\i Hin}dIII (27436)" "@N (@S)" 5 -15.1671
COMMENT     -1.74233 0 -10 6.12754 0.932452 #250#)
COMMENT     #252=(CScratch
COMMENT     (CWidget 8 (1 #4# 8) 1 2 0 0 #134# 0 100)
COMMENT     (LOGPEN 0 8 10053171) 8 1 1.22688 1.9
COMMENT     0.082322 1)
COMMENT     #253=(CLabel
COMMENT     (CWidget 0 (0 0) 1 2 0 0 #126# -69258 100)
COMMENT     (LOGPEN 0 0 13408563) 1
COMMENT     (LOGFONT 57 21 0 0 400 0 0 0 0 3 2 1 18
COMMENT     "Georgia") 1.74233 0.555556 0
COMMENT     "{\\i Hin}dIII (29961)" "@N (@S)" 5 -14.6999
COMMENT     3.48466 0 -10 6.01099 0.932452 #252#)
COMMENT     #254=(CScratch
COMMENT     (CWidget 9 (1 #4# 9) 1 2 0 0 #134# 93731356
COMMENT     100) (LOGPEN 0 8 10053171) 8 1 0.732186 1.9
COMMENT     0.082322 1)
COMMENT     #255=(CLabel
COMMENT     (CWidget 0 (0 0) 1 2 0 0 #126# -69764 100)
COMMENT     (LOGPEN 0 0 13408563) 1
COMMENT     (LOGFONT 57 21 0 0 400 0 0 0 0 3 2 1 18
COMMENT     "Georgia") 1.74233 0.555556 0
COMMENT     "{\\i Hin}dIII (32898)" "@N (@S)" 5 -11.8902
COMMENT     8.71165 0 -10 6.07759 0.932452 #254#))
COMMENT     (CObjectList))
COMMENT     #256=(CGroupWidget
COMMENT     (CWidget 9 (10 #5# 0) 1 2 0 0 Nil -386 100)
COMMENT     (CObjectList
COMMENT     #257=(CScratch
COMMENT     (CWidget 1 (1 #5# 1) 1 2 0 0 #134# 0 100)
COMMENT     (LOGPEN 0 8 10053171) 8 1 5.89505 1.9
COMMENT     0.082322 1)
COMMENT     #258=(CLabel
COMMENT     (CWidget 0 (0 0) 1 2 0 0 #126# -70024 100)
COMMENT     (LOGPEN 0 0 13408563) 1
COMMENT     (LOGFONT 57 21 0 0 400 0 0 0 0 3 2 1 18
COMMENT     "Georgia") 1.74233 0.555556 0
COMMENT     "{\\i Mlu}I (2246)" "@N (@S)" 5 8.8605 10.454
COMMENT     0 -10 4.5457 0.932452 #257#)
COMMENT     #259=(CScratch
COMMENT     (CWidget 2 (1 #5# 2) 1 2 0 0 #134# 93731568
COMMENT     100) (LOGPEN 0 8 10053171) 8 1 5.76367 1.9
COMMENT     0.082322 1)
COMMENT     #260=(CLabel
COMMENT     (CWidget 0 (0 0) 1 2 0 0 #126# -138131 100)
COMMENT     (LOGPEN 0 0 13408563) 1
COMMENT     (LOGFONT 57 21 0 0 400 0 0 0 0 3 2 1 18
COMMENT     "Georgia") 1.74233 0.555556 0
COMMENT     "{\\i Mlu}I (3026)" "@N (@S)" 5 12.4881
COMMENT     6.96932 0 -10 4.59566 0.932452 #259#)
COMMENT     #261=(CScratch
COMMENT     (CWidget 3 (1 #5# 3) 1 2 0 0 #134# 93731716
COMMENT     100) (LOGPEN 0 8 10053171) 8 1 5.69209 1.9
COMMENT     0.082322 1)
COMMENT     #262=(CLabel (CWidget 0 (0 0) 1 2 0 0 #126# 0 100)
COMMENT     (LOGPEN 0 0 13408563) 1
COMMENT     (LOGFONT 57 21 0 0 400 0 0 0 0 3 2 1 18
COMMENT     "Georgia") 1.74233 0.555556 0
COMMENT     "{\\i Mlu}I (3451)" "@N (@S)" 5 13.3264
COMMENT     5.22699 0 -10 4.4791 0.932452 #261#)
COMMENT     #263=(CScratch
COMMENT     (CWidget 4 (1 #5# 4) 1 2 0 0 #134# 93649248
COMMENT     100) (LOGPEN 0 8 10053171) 8 1 5.50596 1.9
COMMENT     0.082322 1)
COMMENT     #264=(CLabel (CWidget 0 (0 0) 1 2 0 0 #126# 0 100)
COMMENT     (LOGPEN 0 0 13408563) 1
COMMENT     (LOGFONT 57 21 0 0 400 0 0 0 0 3 2 1 18
COMMENT     "Georgia") 1.74233 0.555556 0
COMMENT     "{\\i Mlu}I (4556)" "@N (@S)" 5 12.4619
COMMENT     -6.96932 0 -10 4.5457 0.932452 #263#)
COMMENT     #265=(CScratch
COMMENT     (CWidget 5 (1 #5# 5) 1 2 0 0 #134# 0 100)
COMMENT     (LOGPEN 0 8 10053171) 8 1 4.18156 1.9
COMMENT     0.082322 1)
COMMENT     #266=(CLabel (CWidget 0 (0 0) 1 2 0 0 #126# 0 100)
COMMENT     (LOGPEN 0 0 13408563) 1
COMMENT     (LOGFONT 57 21 0 0 400 0 0 0 0 3 2 1 18
COMMENT     "Georgia") 1.74233 0.555556 0
COMMENT     "{\\i Mlu}I (12419)" "@N (@S)" 5 13.9444
COMMENT     -17.4233 0 -10 4.89537 0.932452 #265#)
COMMENT     #267=(CScratch
COMMENT     (CWidget 6 (1 #5# 6) 1 2 0 0 #134# 815292041
COMMENT     100) (LOGPEN 0 8 10053171) 8 1 3.99056 1.9
COMMENT     0.082322 1)
COMMENT     #268=(CLabel (CWidget 0 (0 0) 1 2 0 0 #126# 0 100)
COMMENT     (LOGPEN 0 0 13408563) 1
COMMENT     (LOGFONT 57 21 0 0 400 0 0 0 0 3 2 1 18
COMMENT     "Georgia") 1.74233 0.555556 0
COMMENT     "{\\i Mlu}I (13553)" "@N (@S)" 5 12.7515
COMMENT     -22.6503 0 -10 4.96198 0.932452 #267#)
COMMENT     #269=(CScratch
COMMENT     (CWidget 7 (1 #5# 7) 1 2 0 0 #134# 0 100)
COMMENT     (LOGPEN 0 8 10053171) 8 1 3.26528 1.9
COMMENT     0.082322 1)
COMMENT     #270=(CLabel (CWidget 0 (0 0) 1 2 0 0 #126# 0 100)
COMMENT     (LOGPEN 0 0 13408563) 1
COMMENT     (LOGFONT 57 21 0 0 400 0 0 0 0 3 2 1 18
COMMENT     "Georgia") 1.74233 0.555556 0
COMMENT     "{\\i Mlu}I (17859)" "@N (@S)" 5 5.2996
COMMENT     -38.3313 0 -10 5.01193 0.932452 #269#)
COMMENT     #271=(CScratch
COMMENT     (CWidget 8 (1 #5# 8) 1 2 0 0 #134# 268889064
COMMENT     100) (LOGPEN 0 8 10053171) 8 1 2.28094 1.9
COMMENT     0.082322 1)
COMMENT     #272=(CLabel (CWidget 0 (0 0) 1 2 0 0 #126# 0 100)
COMMENT     (LOGPEN 0 0 13408563) 1
COMMENT     (LOGFONT 57 21 0 0 400 0 0 0 0 3 2 1 18
COMMENT     "Georgia") 1.74233 0.555556 0
COMMENT     "{\\i Mlu}I (23703)" "@N (@S)" 5 -12.7669
COMMENT     -6.96932 0 -10 5.12849 0.932452 #271#)
COMMENT     #273=(CScratch
COMMENT     (CWidget 9 (1 #5# 9) 1 2 0 0 #134# 0 100)
COMMENT     (LOGPEN 0 8 10053171) 8 1 1.97827 1.9
COMMENT     0.082322 1)
COMMENT     #274=(CLabel
COMMENT     (CWidget 0 (0 0) 1 2 0 0 #126# -3223854 100)
COMMENT     (LOGPEN 0 0 13408563) 1
COMMENT     (LOGFONT 57 21 0 0 400 0 0 0 0 3 2 1 18
COMMENT     "Georgia") 1.74233 0.555556 0
COMMENT     "{\\i Mlu}I (25500)" "@N (@S)" 5 -13.8866
COMMENT     -5.22699 0 -10 5.12849 0.932452 #273#))
COMMENT     (CObjectList))
COMMENT     #275=(CGroupWidget
COMMENT     (CWidget 9 (10 #7# 0) 1 2 0 0 Nil -2409 100)
COMMENT     (CObjectList
COMMENT     #276=(CScratch
COMMENT     (CWidget 1 (1 #7# 1) 1 2 0 0 #134# 0 100)
COMMENT     (LOGPEN 0 8 10053171) 8 1 6.16421 1.9
COMMENT     0.082322 1)
COMMENT     #277=(CLabel (CWidget 0 (0 0) 1 2 0 0 #126# 1 100)
COMMENT     (LOGPEN 0 0 13408563) 1
COMMENT     (LOGFONT 57 21 0 0 400 0 0 0 0 3 2 1 18
COMMENT     "Georgia") 1.74233 0.555556 0
COMMENT     "{\\i Not}I (648)" "@N (@S)" 5 4.57647
COMMENT     17.4233 0 -10 4.01287 0.932452 #276#)
COMMENT     #278=(CScratch
COMMENT     (CWidget 2 (1 #7# 2) 1 2 0 0 #134# 1035448368
COMMENT     100) (LOGPEN 0 8 10053171) 8 1 6.16286 1.9
COMMENT     0.082322 1)
COMMENT     #279=(CLabel (CWidget 0 (0 0) 1 2 0 0 #126# 0 100)
COMMENT     (LOGPEN 0 0 13408563) 1
COMMENT     (LOGFONT 57 21 0 0 400 0 0 0 0 3 2 1 18
COMMENT     "Georgia") 1.74233 0.555556 0
COMMENT     "{\\i Not}I (656)" "@N (@S)" 5 4.52095 15.681
COMMENT     0 -10 4.01287 0.932452 #278#)
COMMENT     #280=(CScratch
COMMENT     (CWidget 3 (1 #7# 3) 1 2 0 0 #134# 268889096
COMMENT     100) (LOGPEN 0 8 10053171) 8 1 5.53157 1.9
COMMENT     0.082322 1)
COMMENT     #281=(CLabel (CWidget 0 (0 0) 1 2 0 0 #126# 0 100)
COMMENT     (LOGPEN 0 0 13408563) 1
COMMENT     (LOGFONT 57 21 0 0 400 0 0 0 0 3 2 1 18
COMMENT     "Georgia") 1.74233 0.555556 0
COMMENT     "{\\i Not}I (4404)" "@N (@S)" 5 14.3453 0 0
COMMENT     -10 4.52905 0.932452 #280#)
COMMENT     #282=(CScratch
COMMENT     (CWidget 4 (1 #7# 4) 1 2 0 0 #134# 102062076
COMMENT     100) (LOGPEN 0 8 10053171) 8 1 4.99106 1.9
COMMENT     0.082322 1)
COMMENT     #283=(CLabel
COMMENT     (CWidget 0 (0 0) 1 2 0 0 #126# 100737496 100)
COMMENT     (LOGPEN 0 0 13408563) 1
COMMENT     (LOGFONT 57 21 0 0 400 0 0 0 0 3 2 1 18
COMMENT     "Georgia") 1.74233 0.555556 0
COMMENT     "{\\i Not}I (7613)" "@N (@S)" 5 14.6318
COMMENT     -12.1963 0 -10 4.4791 0.932452 #282#)
COMMENT     #284=(CScratch
COMMENT     (CWidget 5 (1 #7# 5) 1 2 0 0 #134# 102061928
COMMENT     100) (LOGPEN 0 8 10053171) 8 1 4.14905 1.9
COMMENT     0.082322 1)
COMMENT     #285=(CLabel
COMMENT     (CWidget 0 (0 0) 1 2 0 0 #126# -4784060 100)
COMMENT     (LOGPEN 0 0 13408563) 1
COMMENT     (LOGFONT 57 21 0 0 400 0 0 0 0 3 2 1 18
COMMENT     "Georgia") 1.74233 0.555556 0
COMMENT     "{\\i Not}I (12612)" "@N (@S)" 5 13.7589
COMMENT     -19.1656 0 -10 4.82877 0.932452 #284#)
COMMENT     #286=(CScratch
COMMENT     (CWidget 6 (1 #7# 6) 1 2 0 0 #134# 0 100)
COMMENT     (LOGPEN 0 8 10053171) 8 1 3.82381 1.9
COMMENT     0.082322 1)
COMMENT     #287=(CLabel
COMMENT     (CWidget 0 (0 0) 1 2 0 0 #126# -67624 100)
COMMENT     (LOGPEN 0 0 13408563) 1
COMMENT     (LOGFONT 57 21 0 0 400 0 0 0 0 3 2 1 18
COMMENT     "Georgia") 1.74233 0.555556 0
COMMENT     "{\\i Not}I (14543)" "@N (@S)" 5 11.3018
COMMENT     -26.1349 0 -10 4.89537 0.932452 #286#)
COMMENT     #288=(CScratch
COMMENT     (CWidget 7 (1 #7# 7) 1 2 0 0 #134# 0 100)
COMMENT     (LOGPEN 0 8 10053171) 8 1 3.38756 1.9
COMMENT     0.082322 1)
COMMENT     #289=(CLabel
COMMENT     (CWidget 0 (0 0) 1 2 0 0 #126# -69258 100)
COMMENT     (LOGPEN 0 0 13408563) 1
COMMENT     (LOGFONT 57 21 0 0 400 0 0 0 0 3 2 1 18
COMMENT     "Georgia") 1.74233 0.555556 0
COMMENT     "{\\i Not}I (17133)" "@N (@S)" 5 6.67668
COMMENT     -33.1043 0 -10 4.89537 0.932452 #288#)
COMMENT     #290=(CScratch
COMMENT     (CWidget 8 (1 #7# 8) 1 2 0 0 #134# 0 100)
COMMENT     (LOGPEN 0 8 10053171) 8 1 3.33265 1.9
COMMENT     0.082322 1)
COMMENT     #291=(CLabel
COMMENT     (CWidget 0 (0 0) 1 2 0 0 #126# -138131 100)
COMMENT     (LOGPEN 0 0 13408563) 1
COMMENT     (LOGFONT 57 21 0 0 400 0 0 0 0 3 2 1 18
COMMENT     "Georgia") 1.74233 0.555556 0
COMMENT     "{\\i Not}I (17459)" "@N (@S)" 5 6.06127
COMMENT     -34.8466 0 -10 4.94533 0.932452 #290#)
COMMENT     #292=(CScratch
COMMENT     (CWidget 9 (1 #7# 9) 1 2 0 0 #134# 0 100)
COMMENT     (LOGPEN 0 8 10053171) 8 1 3.17095 1.9
COMMENT     0.082322 1)
COMMENT     #293=(CLabel
COMMENT     (CWidget 0 (0 0) 1 2 0 0 #126# -137875 100)
COMMENT     (LOGPEN 0 0 13408563) 1
COMMENT     (LOGFONT 57 21 0 0 400 0 0 0 0 3 2 1 18
COMMENT     "Georgia") 1.74233 0.555556 0
COMMENT     "{\\i Not}I (18419)" "@N (@S)" 5 4.07793
COMMENT     -40.0736 0 -10 4.82877 0.932452 #292#))
COMMENT     (CObjectList))) (CObjectList))
COMMENT     #294=(CGroupWidget (CWidget 14 (16 0) 1 2 0 0 Nil -251 100)
COMMENT     (CObjectList) (CObjectList))
COMMENT     #295=(CGroupWidget (CWidget 12 (0 0) 1 2 0 0 Nil -112 100)
COMMENT     (CObjectList) (CObjectList))) (CObjectList)))
COMMENT     (CSeqView 10 10 (CObjectList) (CObList) 1 (CObList)) (CObList) 0
COMMENT     (CStringList) 0 0 (CObList)))
FEATURES             Location/Qualifiers
     CDS             746..4000
                     /vntifkey="4"
                     /label=LacZ\ORF
     misc_feature    3..28
                     /vntifkey="21"
                     /label=I-CeuI
     misc_feature    35..630
                     /vntifkey="21"
                     /label=CMV\Promoter
     misc_feature    4427..4554
                     /vntifkey="21"
                     /label=SV40\polyA
     misc_feature    4568..4606
                     /vntifkey="21"
                     /label=PI-SceI
BASE COUNT  8687 a 10482 c 10173 g 7902 t
ORIGIN
        1 cgtaactata acggtcctaa ggtagcgacg cgcctagtta ttaatagtaa tcaattacgg
       61 ggtcattagt tcatagccca tatatggagt tccgcgttac ataacttacg gtaaatggcc
      121 cgcctggctg accgcccaac gacccccgcc cattgacgtc aataatgacg tatgttccca
      181 tagtaacgcc aatagggact ttccattgac gtcaatgggt ggagtattta cggtaaactg
      241 cccacttggc agtacatcaa gtgtatcata tgccaagtac gccccctatt gacgtcaatg
      301 acggtaaatg gcccgcctgg cattatgccc agtacatgac cttatgggac tttcctactt
      361 ggcagtacat ctacgtatta gtcatcgcta ttaccatggt gatgcggttt tggcagtaca
      421 tcaatgggcg tggatagcgg tttgactcac ggggatttcc aagtctccac cccattgacg
      481 tcaatgggag tttgttttgg caccaaaatc aacgggactt tccaaaatgt cgtaacaact
      541 ccgccccatt gacgcaaatg ggcggtaggc gtgtacggtg ggaggtctat ataagcagag
      601 ctggtttagt gaaccgtcag atccgctagc aagcttggat cccgggcggc cgcgcggccg
      661 cgcttgggat ctctataatc tcgcgcaacc tattttcccc tcgaacactt tttaagccgt
      721 agataaacag gctgggacac ttcacatgag cgaaaaatac atcgtcacct gggacatgtt
      781 gcagatccat gcacgtaaac tcgcaagccg actgatgcct tctgaacaat ggaaaggcat
      841 tattgccgta agccgtggcg gtctggtacc ggtgggtgaa gaccagaaac agcacctcga
      901 actgagccgc gatattgccc agcgtttcaa cgcgctgtat ggcgagatcg atcccgtcgt
      961 tttacaacgt cgtgactggg aaaaccctgg cgttacccaa cttaatcgcc ttgcagcaca
     1021 tccccctttc gccagctggc gtaatagcga agaggcccgc accgatcgcc cttcccaaca
     1081 gttgcgcagc ctgaatggcg aatggcgctt tgcctggttt ccggcaccag aagcggtgcc
     1141 ggaaagctgg ctggagtgcg atcttcctga ggccgatact gtcgtcgtcc cctcaaactg
     1201 gcagatgcac ggttacgatg cgcccatcta caccaacgtg acctatccca ttacggtcaa
     1261 tccgccgttt gttcccacgg agaatccgac gggttgttac tcgctcacat ttaatgttga
     1321 tgaaagctgg ctacaggaag gccagacgcg aattattttt gatggcgtta actcggcgtt
     1381 tcatctgtgg tgcaacgggc gctgggtcgg ttacggccag gacagtcgtt tgccgtctga
     1441 atttgacctg agcgcatttt tacgcgccgg agaaaaccgc ctcgcggtga tggtgctgcg
     1501 ctggagtgac ggcagttatc tggaagatca ggatatgtgg cggatgagcg gcattttccg
     1561 tgacgtctcg ttgctgcata aaccgactac acaaatcagc gatttccatg ttgccactcg
     1621 ctttaatgat gatttcagcc gcgctgtact ggaggctgaa gttcagatgt gcggcgagtt
     1681 gcgtgactac ctacgggtaa cagtttcttt atggcagggt gaaacgcagg tcgccagcgg
     1741 caccgcgcct ttcggcggtg aaattatcga tgagcgtggt ggttatgccg atcgcgtcac
     1801 actacgtctg aacgtcgaaa acccgaaact gtggagcgcc gaaatcccga atctctatcg
     1861 tgcggtggtt gaactgcaca ccgccgacgg cacgctgatt gaagcagaag cctgcgatgt
     1921 cggtttccgc gaggtgcgga ttgaaaatgg tctgctgctg ctgaacggca agccgttgct
     1981 gattcgaggc gttaaccgtc acgagcatca tcctctgcat ggtcaggtca tggatgagca
     2041 gacgatggtg caggatatcc tgctgatgaa gcagaacaac tttaacgccg tgcgctgttc
     2101 gcattatccg aaccatccgc tgtggtacac gctgtgcgac cgctacggcc tgtatgtggt
     2161 ggatgaagcc aatattgaaa cccacggcat ggtgccaatg aatcgtctga ccgatgatcc
     2221 gcgctggcta ccggcgatga gcgaacgcgt aacgcgaatg gtgcagcgcg atcgtaatca
     2281 cccgagtgtg atcatctggt cgctggggaa tgaatcaggc cacggcgcta atcacgacgc
     2341 gctgtatcgc tggatcaaat ctgtcgatcc ttcccgcccg gtgcagtatg aaggcggcgg
     2401 agccgacacc acggccaccg atattatttg cccgatgtac gcgcgcgtgg atgaagacca
     2461 gcccttcccg gctgtgccga aatggtccat caaaaaatgg ctttcgctac ctggagagac
     2521 gcgcccgctg atcctttgcg aatacgccca cgcgatgggt aacagtcttg gcggtttcgc
     2581 taaatactgg caggcgtttc gtcagtatcc ccgtttacag ggcggcttcg tctgggactg
     2641 ggtggatcag tcgctgatta aatatgatga aaacggcaac ccgtggtcgg cttacggcgg
     2701 tgattttggc gatacgccga acgatcgcca gttctgtatg aacggtctgg tctttgccga
     2761 ccgcacgccg catccagcgc tgacggaagc aaaacaccag cagcagtttt tccagttccg
     2821 tttatccggg caaaccatcg aagtgaccag cgaatacctg ttccgtcata gcgataacga
     2881 gctcctgcac tggatggtgg cgctggatgg taagccgctg gcaagcggtg aagtgcctct
     2941 ggatgtcgct ccacaaggta aacagttgat tgaactgcct gaactaccgc agccggagag
     3001 cgccgggcaa ctctggctca cagtacgcgt agtgcaaccg aacgcgaccg catggtcaga
     3061 agccgggcac atcagcgcct ggcagcagtg gcgtctggcg gaaaacctca gtgtgacgct
     3121 ccccgccgcg tcccacgcca tcccgcatct gaccaccagc gaaatggatt tttgcatcga
     3181 gctgggtaat aagcgttggc aatttaaccg ccagtcaggc tttctttcac agatgtggat
     3241 tggcgataaa aaacaactgc tgacgccgct gcgcgatcag ttcacccgtg caccgctgga
     3301 taacgacatt ggcgtaagtg aagcgacccg cattgaccct aacgcctggg tcgaacgctg
     3361 gaaggcggcg ggccattacc aggccgaagc agcgttgttg cagtgcacgg cagatacact
     3421 tgctgatgcg gtgctgatta cgaccgctca cgcgtggcag catcagggga aaaccttatt
     3481 tatcagccgg aaaacctacc ggattgatgg tagtggtcaa atggcgatta ccgttgatgt
     3541 tgaagtggcg agcgatacac cgcatccggc gcggattggc ctgaactgcc agctggcgca
     3601 ggtagcagag cgggtaaact ggctcggatt agggccgcaa gaaaactatc ccgaccgcct
     3661 tactgccgcc tgttttgacc gctgggatct gccattgtca gacatgtata ccccgtacgt
     3721 cttcccgagc gaaaacggtc tgcgctgcgg gacgcgcgaa ttgaattatg gcccacacca
     3781 gtggcgcggc gacttccagt tcaacatcag ccgctacagt caacagcaac tgatggaaac
     3841 cagccatcgc catctgctgc acgcggaaga aggcacatgg ctgaatatcg acggtttcca
     3901 tatggggatt ggtggcgacg actcctggag cccgtcagta tcggcggaat tccagctgag
     3961 cgccggtcgc taccattacc agttggtctg gtgtcaaaaa taataataac cgggcaggcc
     4021 atgtctgccc gtatttcgcg taaggaaatc cattatgtac tatttaaaaa acacaaactt
     4081 ttggatgttc ggtttattct ttttctttta cttttttatc atgggagcct acttcccgtt
     4141 tttcccgatt tggctacatg acatcaacca tatcagcaaa agtgatacgg gtattatttt
     4201 tgccgctatt tctctgttct cgctattatt ccaaccgctg tttggtctgc tttctgacaa
     4261 actcggaact tgtttattgc agcttataat ggttacaaat aaagcaatag catcacaaat
     4321 ttcacaaata aagcattttt ttcactgcat tctagttgtg gtttgtccaa actcatcaat
     4381 gtatcttatc atgtctggat cgcggccgct cgagaattct atcgataagt aagtgactag
     4441 aacttgttta ttgcagctta taatggttac aaataaagca atagcatcac aaatttcaca
     4501 aataaagcat ttttttcact gcattctagt tgtggtttgt ccaaactcat ctgcacgcgt
     4561 ggcgcgtatc tatgtcgggt gcggagaaag aggtaatgaa atggcaaaat tatttaaatt
     4621 cgactcgaag atctgggcgt ggttaagggt gggaaagaat atataaggtg ggggtcttat
     4681 gtagttttgt atctgttttg cagcagccgc cgccgccatg agcaccaact cgtttgatgg
     4741 aagcattgtg agctcatatt tgacaacgcg catgccccca tgggccgggg tgcgtcagaa
     4801 tgtgatgggc tccagcattg atggtcgccc cgtcctgccc gcaaactcta ctaccttgac
     4861 ctacgagacc gtgtctggaa cgccgttgga gactgcagcc tccgccgccg cttcagccgc
     4921 tgcagccacc gcccgcggga ttgtgactga ctttgctttc ctgagcccgc ttgcaagcag
     4981 tgcagcttcc cgttcatccg cccgcgatga caagttgacg gctcttttgg cacaattgga
     5041 ttctttgacc cgggaactta atgtcgtttc tcagcagctg ttggatctgc gccagcaggt
     5101 ttctgccctg aaggcttcct cccctcccaa tgcggtttaa aacataaata aaaaaccaga
     5161 ctctgtttgg atttggatca agcaagtgtc ttgctgtctt tatttagggg ttttgcgcgc
     5221 gcggtaggcc cgggaccagc ggtctcggtc gttgagggtc ctgtgtattt tttccaggac
     5281 gtggtaaagg tgactctgga tgttcagata catgggcata agcccgtctc tggggtggag
     5341 gtagcaccac tgcagagctt catgctgcgg ggtggtgttg tagatgatcc agtcgtagca
     5401 ggagcgctgg gcgtggtgcc taaaaatgtc tttcagtagc aagctgattg ccaggggcag
     5461 gcccttggtg taagtgttta caaagcggtt aagctgggat gggtgcatac gtggggatat
     5521 gagatgcatc ttggactgta tttttaggtt ggctatgttc ccagccatat ccctccgggg
     5581 attcatgttg tgcagaacca ccagcacagt gtatccggtg cacttgggaa atttgtcatg
     5641 tagcttagaa ggaaatgcgt ggaagaactt ggagacgccc ttgtgacctc caagattttc
     5701 catgcattcg tccataatga tggcaatggg cccacgggcg gcggcctggg cgaagatatt
     5761 tctgggatca ctaacgtcat agttgtgttc caggatgaga tcgtcatagg ccatttttac
     5821 aaagcgcggg cggagggtgc cagactgcgg tataatggtt ccatccggcc caggggcgta
     5881 gttaccctca cagatttgca tttcccacgc tttgagttca gatgggggga tcatgtctac
     5941 ctgcggggcg atgaagaaaa cggtttccgg ggtaggggag atcagctggg aagaaagcag
     6001 gttcctgagc agctgcgact taccgcagcc ggtgggcccg taaatcacac ctattaccgg
     6061 ctgcaactgg tagttaagag agctgcagct gccgtcatcc ctgagcaggg gggccacttc
     6121 gttaagcatg tccctgactc gcatgttttc cctgaccaaa tccgccagaa ggcgctcgcc
     6181 gcccagcgat agcagttctt gcaaggaagc aaagtttttc aacggtttga gaccgtccgc
     6241 cgtaggcatg cttttgagcg tttgaccaag cagttccagg cggtcccaca gctcggtcac
     6301 ctgctctacg gcatctcgat ccagcatatc tcctcgtttc gcgggttggg gcggctttcg
     6361 ctgtacggca gtagtcggtg ctcgtccaga cgggccaggg tcatgtcttt ccacgggcgc
     6421 agggtcctcg tcagcgtagt ctgggtcacg gtgaaggggt gcgctccggg ctgcgcgctg
     6481 gccagggtgc gcttgaggct ggtcctgctg gtgctgaagc gctgccggtc ttcgccctgc
     6541 gcgtcggcca ggtagcattt gaccatggtg tcatagtcca gcccctccgc ggcgtggccc
     6601 ttggcgcgca gcttgccctt ggaggaggcg ccgcacgagg ggcagtgcag acttttgagg
     6661 gcgtagagct tgggcgcgag aaataccgat tccggggagt aggcatccgc gccgcaggcc
     6721 ccgcagacgg tctcgcattc cacgagccag gtgagctctg gccgttcggg gtcaaaaacc
     6781 aggtttcccc catgcttttt gatgcgtttc ttacctctgg tttccatgag ccggtgtcca
     6841 cgctcggtga cgaaaaggct gtccgtgtcc ccgtatacag acttgagagg cctgtcctcg
     6901 agcggtgttc cgcggtcctc ctcgtataga aactcggacc actctgagac aaaggctcgc
     6961 gtccaggcca gcacgaagga ggctaagtgg gaggggtagc ggtcgttgtc cactaggggg
     7021 tccactcgct ccagggtgtg aagacacatg tcgccctctt cggcatcaag gaaggtgatt
     7081 ggtttgtagg tgtaggccac gtgaccgggt gttcctgaag gggggctata aaagggggtg
     7141 ggggcgcgtt cgtcctcact ctcttccgca tcgctgtctg cgagggccag ctgttggggt
     7201 gagtactccc tctgaaaagc gggcatgact tctgcgctaa gattgtcagt ttccaaaaac
     7261 gaggaggatt tgatattcac ctggcccgcg gtgatgcctt tgagggtggc cgcatccatc
     7321 tggtcagaaa agacaatctt tttgttgtca agcttggtgg caaacgaccc gtagagggcg
     7381 ttggacagca acttggcgat ggagcgcagg gtttggtttt tgtcgcgatc ggcgcgctcc
     7441 ttggccgcga tgtttagctg cacgtattcg cgcgcaacgc accgccattc gggaaagacg
     7501 gtggtgcgct cgtcgggcac caggtgcacg cgccaaccgc ggttgtgcag ggtgacaagg
     7561 tcaacgctgg tggctacctc tccgcgtagg cgctcgttgg tccagcagag gcggccgccc
     7621 ttgcgcgagc agaatggcgg tagggggtct agctgcgtct cgtccggggg gtctgcgtcc
     7681 acggtaaaga ccccgggcag caggcgcgcg tcgaagtagt ctatcttgca tccttgcaag
     7741 tctagcgcct gctgccatgc gcgggcggca agcgcgcgct cgtatgggtt gagtggggga
     7801 ccccatggca tggggtgggt gagcgcggag gcgtacatgc cgcaaatgtc gtaaacgtag
     7861 aggggctctc tgagtattcc aagatatgta gggtagcatc ttccaccgcg gatgctggcg
     7921 cgcacgtaat cgtatagttc gtgcgaggga gcgaggaggt cgggaccgag gttgctacgg
     7981 gcgggctgct ctgctcggaa gactatctgc ctgaagatgg catgtgagtt ggatgatatg
     8041 gttggacgct ggaagacgtt gaagctggcg tctgtgagac ctaccgcgtc acgcacgaag
     8101 gaggcgtagg agtcgcgcag cttgttgacc agctcggcgg tgacctgcac gtctagggcg
     8161 cagtagtcca gggtttcctt gatgatgtca tacttatcct gtcccttttt tttccacagc
     8221 tcgcggttga ggacaaactc ttcgcggtct ttccagtact cttggatcgg aaacccgtcg
     8281 gcctccgaac ggtaagagcc tagcatgtag aactggttga cggcctggta ggcgcagcat
     8341 cccttttcta cgggtagcgc gtatgcctgc gcggccttcc ggagcgaggt gtgggtgagc
     8401 gcaaaggtgt ccctgaccat gactttgagg tactggtatt tgaagtcagt gtcgtcgcat
     8461 ccgccctgct cccagagcaa aaagtccgtg cgctttttgg aacgcggatt tggcagggcg
     8521 aaggtgacat cgttgaagag tatctttccc gcgcgaggca taaagttgcg tgtgatgcgg
     8581 aagggtcccg gcacctcgga acggttgtta attacctggg cggcgagcac gatctcgtca
     8641 aagccgttga tgttgtggcc cacaatgtaa agttccaaga agcgcgggat gcccttgatg
     8701 gaaggcaatt ttttaagttc ctcgtaggtg agctcttcag gggagctgag cccgtgctct
     8761 gaaagggccc agtctgcaag atgagggttg gaagcgacga atgagctcca caggtcacgg
     8821 gccattagca tttgcaggtg gtcgcgaaag gtcctaaact ggcgacctat ggccattttt
     8881 tctggggtga tgcagtagaa ggtaagcggg tcttgttccc agcggtccca tccaaggttc
     8941 gcggctaggt ctcgcgcggc agtcactaga ggctcatctc cgccgaactt catgaccagc
     9001 atgaagggca cgagctgctt cccaaaggcc cccatccaag tataggtctc tacatcgtag
     9061 gtgacaaaga gacgctcggt gcgaggatgc gagccgatcg ggaagaactg gatctcccgc
     9121 caccaattgg aggagtggct attgatgtgg tgaaagtaga agtccctgcg acgggccgaa
     9181 cactcgtgct ggcttttgta aaaacgtgcg cagtactggc agcggtgcac gggctgtaca
     9241 tcctgcacga ggttgacctg acgaccgcgc acaaggaagc agagtgggaa tttgagcccc
     9301 tcgcctggcg ggtttggctg gtggtcttct acttcggctg cttgtccttg accgtctggc
     9361 tgctcgaggg gagttacggt ggatcggacc accacgccgc gcgagcccaa agtccagatg
     9421 tccgcgcgcg gcggtcggag cttgatgaca acatcgcgca gatgggagct gtccatggtc
     9481 tggagctccc gcggcgtcag gtcaggcggg agctcctgca ggtttacctc gcatagacgg
     9541 gtcagggcgc gggctagatc caggtgatac ctaatttcca ggggctggtt ggtggcggcg
     9601 tcgatggctt gcaagaggcc gcatccccgc ggcgcgacta cggtaccgcg cggcgggcgg
     9661 tgggccgcgg gggtgtcctt ggatgatgca tctaaaagcg gtgacgcggg cgagcccccg
     9721 gaggtagggg gggctccgga cccgccggga gagggggcag gggcacgtcg gcgccgcgcg
     9781 cgggcaggag ctggtgctgc gcgcgtaggt tgctggcgaa cgcgacgacg cggcggttga
     9841 tctcctgaat ctggcgcctc tgcgtgaaga cgacgggccc ggtgagcttg aacctgaaag
     9901 agagttcgac agaatcaatt tcggtgtcgt tgacggcggc ctggcgcaaa atctcctgca
     9961 cgtctcctga gttgtcttga taggcgatct cggccatgaa ctgctcgatc tcttcctcct
    10021 ggagatctcc gcgtccggct cgctccacgg tggcggcgag gtcgttggaa atgcgggcca
    10081 tgagctgcga gaaggcgttg aggcctccct cgttccagac gcggctgtag accacgcccc
    10141 cttcggcatc gcgggcgcgc atgaccacct gcgcgagatt gagctccacg tgccgggcga
    10201 agacggcgta gtttcgcagg cgctgaaaga ggtagttgag ggtggtggcg gtgtgttctg
    10261 ccacgaagaa gtacataacc cagcgtcgca acgtggattc gttgatatcc cccaaggcct
    10321 caaggcgctc catggcctcg tagaagtcca cggcgaagtt gaaaaactgg gagttgcgcg
    10381 ccgacacggt taactcctcc tccagaagac ggatgagctc ggcgacagtg tcgcgcacct
    10441 cgcgctcaaa ggctacaggg gcctcttctt cttcttcaat ctcctcttcc ataagggcct
    10501 ccccttcttc ttcttctggc ggcggtgggg gaggggggac acggcggcga cgacggcgca
    10561 ccgggaggcg gtcgacaaag cgctcgatca tctccccgcg gcgacggcgc atggtctcgg
    10621 tgacggcgcg gccgttctcg cgggggcgca gttggaagac gccgcccgtc atgtcccggt
    10681 tatgggttgg cggggggctg ccatgcggca gggatacggc gctaacgatg catctcaaca
    10741 attgttgtgt aggtactccg ccgccgaggg acctgagcga gtccgcatcg accggatcgg
    10801 aaaacctctc gagaaaggcg tctaaccagt cacagtcgca aggtaggctg agcaccgtgg
    10861 cgggcggcag cgggcggcgg tcggggttgt ttctggcgga ggtgctgctg atgatgtaat
    10921 taaagtaggc ggtcttgaga cggcggatgg tcgacagaag caccatgtcc ttgggtccgg
    10981 cctgctgaat gcgcaggcgg tcggccatgc cccaggcttc gttttgacat cggcgcaggt
    11041 ctttgtagta gtcttgcatg agcctttcta ccggcacttc ttcttctcct tcctcttgtc
    11101 ctgcatctct tgcatctatc gctgcggcgg cggcggagtt tggccgtagg tggcgccctc
    11161 ttcctcccat gcgtgtgacc ccgaagcccc tcatcggctg aagcagggct aggtcggcga
    11221 caacgcgctc ggctaatatg gcctgctgca cctgcgtgag ggtagactgg aagtcatcca
    11281 tgtccacaaa gcggtggtat gcgcccgtgt tgatggtgta agtgcagttg gccataacgg
    11341 accagttaac ggtctggtga cccggctgcg agagctcggt gtacctgaga cgcgagtaag
    11401 ccctcgagtc aaatacgtag tcgttgcaag tccgcaccag gtactggtat cccaccaaaa
    11461 agtgcggcgg cggctggcgg tagaggggcc agcgtagggt ggccggggct ccgggggcga
    11521 gatcttccaa cataaggcga tgatatccgt agatgtacct ggacatccag gtgatgccgg
    11581 cggcggtggt ggaggcgcgc ggaaagtcgc ggacgcggtt ccagatgttg cgcagcggca
    11641 aaaagtgctc catggtcggg acgctctggc cggtcaggcg cgcgcaatcg ttgacgctct
    11701 agcgtgcaaa aggagagcct gtaagcgggc actcttccgt ggtctggtgg ataaattcgc
    11761 aagggtatca tggcggacga ccggggttcg agccccgtat ccggccgtcc gccgtgatcc
    11821 atgcggttac cgcccgcgtg tcgaacccag gtgtgcgacg tcagacaacg ggggagtgct
    11881 ccttttggct tccttccagg cgcggcggct gctgcgctag cttttttggc cactggccgc
    11941 gcgcagcgta agcggttagg ctggaaagcg aaagcattaa gtggctcgct ccctgtagcc
    12001 ggagggttat tttccaaggg ttgagtcgcg ggacccccgg ttcgagtctc ggaccggccg
    12061 gactgcggcg aacgggggtt tgcctccccg tcatgcaaga ccccgcttgc aaattcctcc
    12121 ggaaacaggg acgagcccct tttttgcttt tcccagatgc atccggtgct gcggcagatg
    12181 cgcccccctc ctcagcagcg gcaagagcaa gagcagcggc agacatgcag ggcaccctcc
    12241 cctcctccta ccgcgtcagg aggggcgaca tccgcggttg acgcggcagc agatggtgat
    12301 tacgaacccc cgcggcgccg ggcccggcac tacctggact tggaggaggg cgagggcctg
    12361 gcgcggctag gagcgccctc tcctgagcgg cacccaaggg tgcagctgaa gcgtgatacg
    12421 cgtgaggcgt acgtgccgcg gcagaacctg tttcgcgacc gcgagggaga ggagcccgag
    12481 gagatgcggg atcgaaagtt ccacgcaggg cgcgagctgc ggcatggcct gaatcgcgag
    12541 cggttgctgc gcgaggagga ctttgagccc gacgcgcgaa ccgggattag tcccgcgcgc
    12601 gcacacgtgg cggccgccga cctggtaacc gcatacgagc agacggtgaa ccaggagatt
    12661 aactttcaaa aaagctttaa caaccacgtg cgtacgcttg tggcgcgcga ggaggtggct
    12721 ataggactga tgcatctgtg ggactttgta agcgcgctgg agcaaaaccc aaatagcaag
    12781 ccgctcatgg cgcagctgtt ccttatagtg cagcacagca gggacaacga ggcattcagg
    12841 gatgcgctgc taaacatagt agagcccgag ggccgctggc tgctcgattt gataaacatc
    12901 ctgcagagca tagtggtgca ggagcgcagc ttgagcctgg ctgacaaggt ggccgccatc
    12961 aactattcca tgcttagcct gggcaagttt tacgcccgca agatatacca taccccttac
    13021 gttcccatag acaaggaggt aaagatcgag gggttctaca tgcgcatggc gctgaaggtg
    13081 cttaccttga gcgacgacct gggcgtttat cgcaacgagc gcatccacaa ggccgtgagc
    13141 gtgagccggc ggcgcgagct cagcgaccgc gagctgatgc acagcctgca aagggccctg
    13201 gctggcacgg gcagcggcga tagagaggcc gagtcctact ttgacgcggg cgctgacctg
    13261 cgctgggccc caagccgacg cgccctggag gcagctgggg ccggacctgg gctggcggtg
    13321 gcacccgcgc gcgctggcaa cgtcggcggc gtggaggaat atgacgagga cgatgagtac
    13381 gagccagagg acggcgagta ctaagcggtg atgtttctga tcagatgatg caagacgcaa
    13441 cggacccggc ggtgcgggcg gcgctgcaga gccagccgtc cggccttaac tccacggacg
    13501 actggcgcca ggtcatggac cgcatcatgt cgctgactgc gcgcaatcct gacgcgttcc
    13561 ggcagcagcc gcaggccaac cggctctccg caattctgga agcggtggtc ccggcgcgcg
    13621 caaaccccac gcacgagaag gtgctggcga tcgtaaacgc gctggccgaa aacagggcca
    13681 tccggcccga cgaggccggc ctggtctacg acgcgctgct tcagcgcgtg gctcgttaca
    13741 acagcggcaa cgtgcagacc aacctggacc ggctggtggg ggatgtgcgc gaggccgtgg
    13801 cgcagcgtga gcgcgcgcag cagcagggca acctgggctc catggttgca ctaaacgcct
    13861 tcctgagtac acagcccgcc aacgtgccgc ggggacagga ggactacacc aactttgtga
    13921 gcgcactgcg gctaatggtg actgagacac cgcaaagtga ggtgtaccag tctgggccag
    13981 actatttttt ccagaccagt agacaaggcc tgcagaccgt aaacctgagc caggctttca
    14041 aaaacttgca ggggctgtgg ggggtgcggg ctcccacagg cgaccgcgcg accgtgtcta
    14101 gcttgctgac gcccaactcg cgcctgttgc tgctgctaat agcgcccttc acggacagtg
    14161 gcagcgtgtc ccgggacaca tacctaggtc acttgctgac actgtaccgc gaggccatag
    14221 gtcaggcgca tgtggacgag catactttcc aggagattac aagtgtcagc cgcgcgctgg
    14281 ggcaggagga cacgggcagc ctggaggcaa ccctaaacta cctgctgacc aaccggcggc
    14341 agaagatccc ctcgttgcac agtttaaaca gcgaggagga gcgcattttg cgctacgtgc
    14401 agcagagcgt gagccttaac ctgatgcgcg acggggtaac gcccagcgtg gcgctggaca
    14461 tgaccgcgcg caacatggaa ccgggcatgt atgcctcaaa ccggccgttt atcaaccgcc
    14521 taatggacta cttgcatcgc gcggccgccg tgaaccccga gtatttcacc aatgccatct
    14581 tgaacccgca ctggctaccg ccccctggtt tctacaccgg gggattcgag gtgcccgagg
    14641 gtaacgatgg attcctctgg gacgacatag acgacagcgt gttttccccg caaccgcaga
    14701 ccctgctaga gttgcaacag cgcgagcagg cagaggcggc gctgcgaaag gaaagcttcc
    14761 gcaggccaag cagcttgtcc gatctaggcg ctgcggcccc gcggtcagat gctagtagcc
    14821 catttccaag cttgataggg tctcttacca gcactcgcac cacccgcccg cgcctgctgg
    14881 gcgaggagga gtacctaaac aactcgctgc tgcagccgca gcgcgaaaaa aacctgcctc
    14941 cggcatttcc caacaacggg atagagagcc tagtggacaa gatgagtaga tggaagacgt
    15001 acgcgcagga gcacagggac gtgccaggcc cgcgcccgcc cacccgtcgt caaaggcacg
    15061 accgtcagcg gggtctggtg tgggaggacg atgactcggc agacgacagc agcgtcctgg
    15121 atttgggagg gagtggcaac ccgtttgcgc accttcgccc caggctgggg agaatgtttt
    15181 aaaaaaaaaa aaagcatgat gcaaaataaa aaactcacca aggccatggc accgagcgtt
    15241 ggttttcttg tattcccctt agtatgcggc gcgcggcgat gtatgaggaa ggtcctcctc
    15301 cctcctacga gagtgtggtg agcgcggcgc cagtggcggc ggcgctgggt tctcccttcg
    15361 atgctcccct ggacccgccg tttgtgcctc cgcggtacct gcggcctacc ggggggagaa
    15421 acagcatccg ttactctgag ttggcacccc tattcgacac cacccgtgtg tacctggtgg
    15481 acaacaagtc aacggatgtg gcatccctga actaccagaa cgaccacagc aactttctga
    15541 ccacggtcat tcaaaacaat gactacagcc cgggggaggc aagcacacag accatcaatc
    15601 ttgacgaccg gtcgcactgg ggcggcgacc tgaaaaccat cctgcatacc aacatgccaa
    15661 atgtgaacga gttcatgttt accaataagt ttaaggcgcg ggtgatggtg tcgcgcttgc
    15721 ctactaagga caatcaggtg gagctgaaat acgagtgggt ggagttcacg ctgcccgagg
    15781 gcaactactc cgagaccatg accatagacc ttatgaacaa cgcgatcgtg gagcactact
    15841 tgaaagtggg cagacagaac ggggttctgg aaagcgacat cggggtaaag tttgacaccc
    15901 gcaacttcag actggggttt gaccccgtca ctggtcttgt catgcctggg gtatatacaa
    15961 acgaagcctt ccatccagac atcattttgc tgccaggatg cggggtggac ttcacccaca
    16021 gccgcctgag caacttgttg ggcatccgca agcggcaacc cttccaggag ggctttagga
    16081 tcacctacga tgatctggag ggtggtaaca ttcccgcact gttggatgtg gacgcctacc
    16141 aggcgagctt gaaagatgac accgaacagg gcgggggtgg cgcaggcggc agcaacagca
    16201 gtggcagcgg cgcggaagag aactccaacg cggcagccgc ggcaatgcag ccggtggagg
    16261 acatgaacga tcatgccatt cgcggcgaca cctttgccac acgggctgag gagaagcgcg
    16321 ctgaggccga agcagcggcc gaagctgccg cccccgctgc gcaacccgag gtcgagaagc
    16381 ctcagaagaa accggtgatc aaacccctga cagaggacag caagaaacgc agttacaacc
    16441 taataagcaa tgacagcacc ttcacccagt accgcagctg gtaccttgca tacaactacg
    16501 gcgaccctca gaccggaatc cgctcatgga ccctgctttg cactcctgac gtaacctgcg
    16561 gctcggagca ggtctactgg tcgttgccag acatgatgca agaccccgtg accttccgct
    16621 ccacgcgcca gatcagcaac tttccggtgg tgggcgccga gctgttgccc gtgcactcca
    16681 agagcttcta caacgaccag gccgtctact cccaactcat ccgccagttt acctctctga
    16741 cccacgtgtt caatcgcttt cccgagaacc agattttggc gcgcccgcca gcccccacca
    16801 tcaccaccgt cagtgaaaac gttcctgctc tcacagatca cgggacgcta ccgctgcgca
    16861 acagcatcgg aggagtccag cgagtgacca ttactgacgc cagacgccgc acctgcccct
    16921 acgtttacaa ggccctgggc atagtctcgc cgcgcgtcct atcgagccgc actttttgag
    16981 caagcatgtc catccttata tcgcccagca ataacacagg ctggggcctg cgcttcccaa
    17041 gcaagatgtt tggcggggcc aagaagcgct ccgaccaaca cccagtgcgc gtgcgcgggc
    17101 actaccgcgc gccctggggc gcgcacaaac gcggccgcac tgggcgcacc accgtcgatg
    17161 acgccatcga cgcggtggtg gaggaggcgc gcaactacac gcccacgccg ccaccagtgt
    17221 ccacagtgga cgcggccatt cagaccgtgg tgcgcggagc ccggcgctat gctaaaatga
    17281 agagacggcg gaggcgcgta gcacgtcgcc accgccgccg acccggcact gccgcccaac
    17341 gcgcggcggc ggccctgctt aaccgcgcac gtcgcaccgg ccgacgggcg gccatgcggg
    17401 ccgctcgaag gctggccgcg ggtattgtca ctgtgccccc caggtccagg cgacgagcgg
    17461 ccgccgcagc agccgcggcc attagtgcta tgactcaggg tcgcaggggc aacgtgtatt
    17521 gggtgcgcga ctcggttagc ggcctgcgcg tgcccgtgcg cacccgcccc ccgcgcaact
    17581 agattgcaag aaaaaactac ttagactcgt actgttgtat gtatccagcg gcggcggcgc
    17641 gcaacgaagc tatgtccaag cgcaaaatca aagaagagat gctccaggtc atcgcgccgg
    17701 agatctatgg ccccccgaag aaggaagagc aggattacaa gccccgaaag ctaaagcggg
    17761 tcaaaaagaa aaagaaagat gatgatgatg aacttgacga cgaggtggaa ctgctgcacg
    17821 ctaccgcgcc caggcgacgg gtacagtgga aaggtcgacg cgtaaaacgt gttttgcgac
    17881 ccggcaccac cgtagtcttt acgcccggtg agcgctccac ccgcacctac aagcgcgtgt
    17941 atgatgaggt gtacggcgac gaggacctgc ttgagcaggc caacgagcgc ctcggggagt
    18001 ttgcctacgg aaagcggcat aaggacatgc tggcgttgcc gctggacgag ggcaacccaa
    18061 cacctagcct aaagcccgta acactgcagc aggtgctgcc cgcgcttgca ccgtccgaag
    18121 aaaagcgcgg cctaaagcgc gagtctggtg acttggcacc caccgtgcag ctgatggtac
    18181 ccaagcgcca gcgactggaa gatgtcttgg aaaaaatgac cgtggaacct gggctggagc
    18241 ccgaggtccg cgtgcggcca atcaagcagg tggcgccggg actgggcgtg cagaccgtgg
    18301 acgttcagat acccactacc agtagcacca gtattgccac cgccacagag ggcatggaga
    18361 cacaaacgtc cccggttgcc tcagcggtgg cggatgccgc ggtgcaggcg gtcgctgcgg
    18421 ccgcgtccaa gacctctacg gaggtgcaaa cggacccgtg gatgtttcgc gtttcagccc
    18481 cccggcgccc gcgccgttcg aggaagtacg gcgccgccag cgcgctactg cccgaatatg
    18541 ccctacatcc ttccattgcg cctacccccg gctatcgtgg ctacacctac cgccccagaa
    18601 gacgagcaac tacccgacgc cgaaccacca ctggaacccg ccgccgccgt cgccgtcgcc
    18661 agcccgtgct ggccccgatt tccgtgcgca gggtggctcg cgaaggaggc aggaccctgg
    18721 tgctgccaac agcgcgctac caccccagca tcgtttaaaa gccggtcttt gtggttcttg
    18781 cagatatggc cctcacctgc cgcctccgtt tcccggtgcc gggattccga ggaagaatgc
    18841 accgtaggag gggcatggcc ggccacggcc tgacgggcgg catgcgtcgt gcgcaccacc
    18901 ggcggcggcg cgcgtcgcac cgtcgcatgc gcggcggtat cctgcccctc cttattccac
    18961 tgatcgccgc ggcgattggc gccgtgcccg gaattgcatc cgtggccttg caggcgcaga
    19021 gacactgatt aaaaacaagt tgcatgtgga aaaatcaaaa taaaaagtct ggactctcac
    19081 gctcgcttgg tcctgtaact attttgtaga atggaagaca tcaactttgc gtctctggcc
    19141 ccgcgacacg gctcgcgccc gttcatggga aactggcaag atatcggcac cagcaatatg
    19201 agcggtggcg ccttcagctg gggctcgctg tggagcggca ttaaaaattt cggttccacc
    19261 gttaagaact atggcagcaa ggcctggaac agcagcacag gccagatgct gagggataag
    19321 ttgaaagagc aaaatttcca acaaaaggtg gtagatggcc tggcctctgg cattagcggg
    19381 gtggtggacc tggccaacca ggcagtgcaa aataagatta acagtaagct tgatccccgc
    19441 cctcccgtag aggagcctcc accggccgtg gagacagtgt ctccagaggg gcgtggcgaa
    19501 aagcgtccgc gccccgacag ggaagaaact ctggtgacgc aaatagacga gcctccctcg
    19561 tacgaggagg cactaaagca aggcctgccc accacccgtc ccatcgcgcc catggctacc
    19621 ggagtgctgg gccagcacac acccgtaacg ctggacctgc ctccccccgc cgacacccag
    19681 cagaaacctg tgctgccagg cccgaccgcc gttgttgtaa cccgtcctag ccgcgcgtcc
    19741 ctgcgccgcg ccgccagcgg tccgcgatcg ttgcggcccg tagccagtgg caactggcaa
    19801 agcacactga acagcatcgt gggtctgggg gtgcaatccc tgaagcgccg acgatgcttc
    19861 tgatagctaa cgtgtcgtat gtgtgtcatg tatgcgtcca tgtcgccgcc agaggagctg
    19921 ctgagccgcc gcgcgcccgc tttccaagat ggctacccct tcgatgatgc cgcagtggtc
    19981 ttacatgcac atctcgggcc aggacgcctc ggagtacctg agccccgggc tggtgcagtt
    20041 tgcccgcgcc accgagacgt acttcagcct gaataacaag tttagaaacc ccacggtggc
    20101 gcctacgcac gacgtgacca cagaccggtc ccagcgtttg acgctgcggt tcatccctgt
    20161 ggaccgtgag gatactgcgt actcgtacaa ggcgcggttc accctagctg tgggtgataa
    20221 ccgtgtgctg gacatggctt ccacgtactt tgacatccgc ggcgtgctgg acaggggccc
    20281 tacttttaag ccctactctg gcactgccta caacgccctg gctcccaagg gtgccccaaa
    20341 tccttgcgaa tgggatgaag ctgctactgc tcttgaaata aacctagaag aagaggacga
    20401 tgacaacgaa gacgaagtag acgagcaagc tgagcagcaa aaaactcacg tatttgggca
    20461 ggcgccttat tctggtataa atattacaaa ggagggtatt caaataggtg tcgaaggtca
    20521 aacacctaaa tatgccgata aaacatttca acctgaacct caaataggag aatctcagtg
    20581 gtacgaaaca gaaattaatc atgcagctgg gagagtccta aaaaagacta ccccaatgaa
    20641 accatgttac ggttcatatg caaaacccac aaatgaaaat ggagggcaag gcattcttgt
    20701 aaagcaacaa aatggaaagc tagaaagtca agtggaaatg caatttttct caactactga
    20761 ggcagccgca ggcaatggtg ataacttgac tcctaaagtg gtattgtaca gtgaagatgt
    20821 agatatagaa accccagaca ctcatatttc ttacatgccc actattaagg aaggtaactc
    20881 acgagaacta atgggccaac aatctatgcc caacaggcct aattacattg cttttaggga
    20941 caattttatt ggtctaatgt attacaacag cacgggtaat atgggtgttc tggcgggcca
    21001 agcatcgcag ttgaatgctg ttgtagattt gcaagacaga aacacagagc tttcatacca
    21061 gcttttgctt gattccattg gtgatagaac caggtacttt tctatgtgga atcaggctgt
    21121 tgacagctat gatccagatg ttagaattat tgaaaatcat ggaactgaag atgaacttcc
    21181 aaattactgc tttccactgg gaggtgtgat taatacagag actcttacca aggtaaaacc
    21241 taaaacaggt caggaaaatg gatgggaaaa agatgctaca gaattttcag ataaaaatga
    21301 aataagagtt ggaaataatt ttgccatgga aatcaatcta aatgccaacc tgtggagaaa
    21361 tttcctgtac tccaacatag cgctgtattt gcccgacaag ctaaagtaca gtccttccaa
    21421 cgtaaaaatt tctgataacc caaacaccta cgactacatg aacaagcgag tggtggctcc
    21481 cgggctagtg gactgctaca ttaaccttgg agcacgctgg tcccttgact atatggacaa
    21541 cgtcaaccca tttaaccacc accgcaatgc tggcctgcgc taccgctcaa tgttgctggg
    21601 caatggtcgc tatgtgccct tccacatcca ggtgcctcag aagttctttg ccattaaaaa
    21661 cctccttctc ctgccgggct catacaccta cgagtggaac ttcaggaagg atgttaacat
    21721 ggttctgcag agctccctag gaaatgacct aagggttgac ggagccagca ttaagtttga
    21781 tagcatttgc ctttacgcca ccttcttccc catggcccac aacaccgcct ccacgcttga
    21841 ggccatgctt agaaacgaca ccaacgacca gtcctttaac gactatctcn nnnnnnnnnn
    21901 nnnnnnnnnn nnnnnnnnnn nnnnnnnnnn nnnnnnnnnn nnnnnnnnnn nnnnnnnnnn
    21961 nnnnnnnnnn nnnnnnnnnn nnnnnnnnnn nnnnnnnnnn nnnnnnnnnn nnnnnnnnnn
    22021 nnnnnnnnnn nnnnnnnnnn nnnnnnnnnn nnnnnnnnnn nnnnnnnnnn nnnnnnnnnn
    22081 nnnnnnnnnn nnnnnnnnnn nnnnnnnnnn nnnnnnnnnn nnnnnnnnnn nnnnnnnnnn
    22141 nnnnnnnnnn nnnnnnnnnn nnnnnnnnnn nnnnnnnnnn nnnnnnnnnn nnnnnnnnnn
    22201 nnnnnnnnnn nnnnnnnnnn nnnnnnnnnn nnnnnnnnnn nnnnnnnnnn nnnnnnnnnn
    22261 nnnnnnnnnn nnnnnnnnnn nnnnnnnnnn nnnnnnnnnn nnnnnnnnnn nnnnnnnnnn
    22321 nnnnnnnnnn nnnnnnnnnn nncagcccat gagccgtcag gtggtggatg atactaaata
    22381 caaggactac caacaggtgg gcatcctaca ccaacacaac aactctggat ttgttggcta
    22441 ccttgccccc accatgcgcg aaggacaggc ctaccctgct aacttcccct atccgcttat
    22501 aggcaagacc gcagttgaca gcattaccca gaaaaagttt ctttgcgatc gcaccctttg
    22561 gcgcatccca ttctccagta actttatgtc catgggcgca ctcacagacc tgggccaaaa
    22621 ccttctctac gccaactccg cccacgcgct agacatgact tttgaggtgg atcccatgga
    22681 cgagcccacc cttctttatg ttttgtttga agtctttgac gtggtccgtg tgcaccagcc
    22741 gcaccgcggc gtcatcgaaa ccgtgtacct gcgcacgccc ttctcggccg gcaacgccac
    22801 aacataaaga agcaagcaac atcaacaaca gctgccgcca tgggctccag tgagcaggaa
    22861 ctgaaagcca ttgtcaaaga tcttggttgt gggccatatt ttttgggcac ctatgacaag
    22921 cgctttccag gctttgtttc tccacacaag ctcgcctgcg ccatagtcaa tacggccggt
    22981 cgcgagactg ggggcgtaca ctggatggcc tttgcctgga acccgcactc aaaaacatgc
    23041 tacctctttg agccctttgg cttttctgac cagcgactca agcaggttta ccagtttgag
    23101 tacgagtcac tcctgcgccg tagcgccatt gcttcttccc ccgaccgctg tataacgctg
    23161 gaaaagtcca cccaaagcgt acaggggccc aactcggccg cctgtggact attctgctgc
    23221 atgtttctcc acgcctttgc caactggccc caaactccca tggatcacaa ccccaccatg
    23281 aaccttatta ccggggtacc caactccatg ctcaacagtc cccaggtaca gcccaccctg
    23341 cgtcgcaacc aggaacagct ctacagcttc ctggagcgcc actcgcccta cttccgcagc
    23401 cacagtgcgc agattaggag cgccacttct ttttgtcact tgaaaaacat gtaaaaataa
    23461 tgtactagag acactttcaa taaaggcaaa tgcttttatt tgtacactct cgggtgatta
    23521 tttaccccca cccttgccgt ctgcgccgtt taaaaatcaa aggggttctg ccgcgcatcg
    23581 ctatgcgcca ctggcaggga cacgttgcga tactggtgtt tagtgctcca cttaaactca
    23641 ggcacaacca tccgcggcag ctcggtgaag ttttcactcc acaggctgcg caccatcacc
    23701 aacgcgttta gcaggtcggg cgccgatatc ttgaagtcgc agttggggcc tccgccctgc
    23761 gcgcgcgagt tgcgatacac agggttgcag cactggaaca ctatcagcgc cgggtggtgc
    23821 acgctggcca gcacgctctt gtcggagatc agatccgcgt ccaggtcctc cgcgttgctc
    23881 agggcgaacg gagtcaactt tggtagctgc cttcccaaaa agggcgcgtg cccaggcttt
    23941 gagttgcact cgcaccgtag tggcatcaaa aggtgaccgt gcccggtctg ggcgttagga
    24001 tacagcgcct gcataaaagc cttgatctgc ttaaaagcca cctgagcctt tgcgccttca
    24061 gagaagaaca tgccgcaaga cttgccggaa aactgattgg ccggacaggc cgcgtcgtgc
    24121 acgcagcacc ttgcgtcggt gttggagatc tgcaccacat ttcggcccca ccggttcttc
    24181 acgatcttgg ccttgctaga ctgctccttc agcgcgcgct gcccgttttc gctcgtcaca
    24241 tccatttcaa tcacgtgctc cttatttatc ataatgcttc cgtgtagaca cttaagctcg
    24301 ccttcgatct cagcgcagcg gtgcagccac aacgcgcagc ccgtgggctc gtgatgcttg
    24361 taggtcacct ctgcaaacga ctgcaggtac gcctgcagga atcgccccat catcgtcaca
    24421 aaggtcttgt tgctggtgaa ggtcagctgc aacccgcggt gctcctcgtt cagccaggtc
    24481 ttgcatacgg ccgccagagc ttccacttgg tcaggcagta gtttgaagtt cgcctttaga
    24541 tcgttatcca cgtggtactt gtccatcagc gcgcgcgcag cctccatgcc cttctcccac
    24601 gcagacacga tcggcacact cagcgggttc atcaccgtaa tttcactttc cgcttcgctg
    24661 ggctcttcct cttcctcttg cgtccgcata ccacgcgcca ctgggtcgtc ttcattcagc
    24721 cgccgcactg tgcgcttacc tcctttgcca tgcttgatta gcaccggtgg gttgctgaaa
    24781 cccaccattt gtagcgccac atcttctctt tcttcctcgc tgtccacgat tacctctggt
    24841 gatggcgggc gctcgggctt gggagaaggg cgcttctttt tcttcttggg cgcaatggcc
    24901 aaatccgccg ccgaggtcga tggccgcggg ctgggtgtgc gcggcaccag cgcgtcttgt
    24961 gatgagtctt cctcgtcctc ggactcgata cgccgcctca tccgcttttt tgggggcgcc
    25021 cggggaggcg gcggcgacgg ggacggggac gacacgtcct ccatggttgg gggacgtcgc
    25081 gccgcaccgc gtccgcgctc gggggtggtt tcgcgctgct cctcttcccg actggccatt
    25141 tccttctcct ataggcagaa aaagatcatg gagtcagtcg agaagaagga cagcctaacc
    25201 gccccctctg agttcgccac caccgcctcc accgatgccg ccaacgcgcc taccaccttc
    25261 cccgtcgagg cacccccgct tgaggaggag gaagtgatta tcgagcagga cccaggtttt
    25321 gtaagcgaag acgacgagga ccgctcagta ccaacagagg ataaaaagca agaccaggac
    25381 aacgcagagg caaacgagga acaagtcggg cggggggacg aaaggcatgg cgactaccta
    25441 gatgtgggag acgacgtgct gttgaagcat ctgcagcgcc agtgcgccat tatctgcgac
    25501 gcgttgcaag agcgcagcga tgtgcccctc gccatagcgg atgtcagcct tgcctacgaa
    25561 cgccacctat tctcaccgcg cgtacccccc aaacgccaag aaaacggcac atgcgagccc
    25621 aacccgcgcc tcaacttcta ccccgtattt gccgtgccag aggtgcttgc cacctatcac
    25681 atctttttcc aaaactgcaa gataccccta tcctgccgtg ccaaccgcag ccgagcggac
    25741 aagcagctgg ccttgcggca gggcgctgtc atacctgata tcgcctcgct caacgaagtg
    25801 ccaaaaatct ttgagggtct tggacgcgac gagaagcgcg cggcaaacgc tctgcaacag
    25861 gaaaacagcg aaaatgaaag tcactctgga gtgttggtgg aactcgaggg tgacaacgcg
    25921 cgcctagccg tactaaaacg cagcatcgag gtcacccact ttgcctaccc ggcacttaac
    25981 ctacccccca aggtcatgag cacagtcatg agtgagctga tcgtgcgccg tgcgcagccc
    26041 ctggagaggg atgcaaattt gcaagaacaa acagaggagg gcctacccgc agttggcgac
    26101 gagcagctag cgcgctggct tcaaacgcgc gagcctgccg acttggagga gcgacgcaaa
    26161 ctaatgatgg ccgcagtgct cgttaccgtg gagcttgagt gcatgcagcg gttctttgct
    26221 gacccggaga tgcagcgcaa gctagaggaa acattgcact acacctttcg acagggctac
    26281 gtacgccagg cctgcaagat ctccaacgtg gagctctgca acctggtctc ctaccttgga
    26341 attttgcacg aaaaccgcct tgggcaaaac gtgcttcatt ccacgctcaa gggcgaggcg
    26401 cgccgcgact acgtccgcga ctgcgtttac ttatttctat gctacacctg gcagacggcc
    26461 atgggcgttt ggcagcagtg cttggaggag tgcaacctca aggagctgca gaaactgcta
    26521 aagcaaaact tgaaggacct atggacggcc ttcaacgagc gctccgtggc cgcgcacctg
    26581 gcggacatca ttttccccga acgcctgctt aaaaccctgc aacagggtct gccagacttc
    26641 accagtcaaa gcatgttgca gaactttagg aactttatcc tagagcgctc aggaatcttg
    26701 cccgccacct gctgtgcact tcctagcgac tttgtgccca ttaagtaccg cgaatgccct
    26761 ccgccgcttt ggggccactg ctaccttctg cagctagcca actaccttgc ctaccactct
    26821 gacataatgg aagacgtgag cggtgacggt ctactggagt gtcactgtcg ctgcaaccta
    26881 tgcaccccgc accgctccct ggtttgcaat tcgcagctgc ttaacgaaag tcaaattatc
    26941 ggtacctttg agctgcaggg tccctcgcct gacgaaaagt ccgcggctcc ggggttgaaa
    27001 ctcactccgg ggctgtggac gtcggcttac cttcgcaaat ttgtacctga ggactaccac
    27061 gcccacgaga ttaggttcta cgaagaccaa tcccgcccgc ctaatgcgga gcttaccgcc
    27121 tgcgtcatta cccagggcca cattcttggc caattgcaag ccatcaacaa agcccgccaa
    27181 gagtttctgc tacgaaaggg acggggggtt tacttggacc cccagtccgg cgaggagctc
    27241 aacccaatcc ccccgccgcc gcagccctat cagcagcagc cgcgggccct tgcttcccag
    27301 gatggcaccc aaaaagaagc tgcagctgcc gccgccaccc acggacgagg aggaatactg
    27361 ggacagtcag gcagaggagg ttttggacga ggaggaggag gacatgatgg aagactggga
    27421 gagcctagac gaggaagctt ccgaggtcga agaggtgtca gacgaaacac cgtcaccctc
    27481 ggtcgcattc ccctcgccgg cgccccagaa atcggcaacc ggttccagca tggctacaac
    27541 ctccgctcct caggcgccgc cggcactgcc cgttcgccga cccaaccgta gatgggacac
    27601 cactggaacc agggccggta agtccaagca gccgccgccg ttagcccaag agcaacaaca
    27661 gcgccaaggc taccgctcat ggcgcgggca caagaacgcc atagttgctt gcttgcaaga
    27721 ctgtgggggc aacatctcct tcgcccgccg ctttcttctc taccatcacg gcgtggcctt
    27781 cccccgtaac atcctgcatt actaccgtca tctctacagc ccatactgca ccggcggcag
    27841 cggcagcaac agcagcggcc acacagaagc aaaggcgacc ggatagcaag actctgacaa
    27901 agcccaagaa atccacagcg gcggcagcag caggaggagg agcgctgcgt ctggcgccca
    27961 acgaacccgt atcgacccgc gagcttagaa acaggatttt tcccactctg tatgctatat
    28021 ttcaacagag caggggccaa gaacaagagc tgaaaataaa aaacaggtct ctgcgatccc
    28081 tcacccgcag ctgcctgtat cacaaaagcg aagatcagct tcggcgcacg ctggaagacg
    28141 cggaggctct cttcagtaaa tactgcgcgc tgactcttaa ggactagttt cgcgcccttt
    28201 ctcaaattta agcgcgaaaa ctacgtcatc tccagcggcc acacccggcg ccagcacctg
    28261 ttgtcagcgc cattatgagc aaggaaattc ccacgcccta catgtggagt taccagccac
    28321 aaatgggact tgcggctgga gctgcccaag actactcaac ccgaataaac tacatgagcg
    28381 cgggacccca catgatatcc cgggtcaacg gaatacgcgc ccaccgaaac cgaattctcc
    28441 tggaacaggc ggctattacc accacacctc gtaataacct taatccccgt agttggcccg
    28501 ctgccctggt gtaccaggaa agtcccgctc ccaccactgt ggtacttccc agagacgccc
    28561 aggccgaagt tcagatgact aactcagggg cgcagcttgc gggcggcttt cgtcacaggg
    28621 tgcggtcgcc cgggcagggt ataactcacc tgacaatcag agggcgaggt attcagctca
    28681 acgacgagtc ggtgagctcc tcgcttggtc tccgtccgga cgggacattt cagatcggcg
    28741 gcgccggccg ctcttcattc acgcctcgtc aggcaatcct aactctgcag acctcgtcct
    28801 ctgagccgcg ctctggaggc attggaactc tgcaatttat tgaggagttt gtgccatcgg
    28861 tctactttaa ccccttctcg ggacctcccg gccactatcc ggatcaattt attcctaact
    28921 ttgacgcggt aaaggactcg gcggacggct acgactgaat gttataagtt cctgtccatc
    28981 cgcacccact atcttcatgt tgttgcagat gaagcgcgca agaccgtctg aagatacctt
    29041 caaccccgtg tatccatatg acacggaaac cggtcctcca actgtgcctt ttcttactcc
    29101 tccctttgta tcccccaatg ggtttcaaga gagtccccct ggggtactct ctttgcgcct
    29161 atccgaacct ctagttacct ccaatggcat gcttgcgctc aaaatgggca acggcctctc
    29221 tctggacgag gccggcaacc ttacctccca aaatgtaacc actgtgagcc cacctctcaa
    29281 aaaaaccaag tcaaacataa acctggaaat atctgcaccc ctcacagtta cctcagaagc
    29341 cctaactgtg gctgccgccg cacctctaat ggtcgcgggc aacacactca ccatgcaatc
    29401 acaggccccg ctaaccgtgc acgactccaa acttagcatt gccacccaag gacccctcac
    29461 agtgtcagaa ggaaagctag ccctgcaaac atcaggcccc ctcaccacca ccgatagcag
    29521 tacccttact atcactgcct caccccctct aactactgcc actggtagct tgggcattga
    29581 cttgaaagag cccatttata cacaaaatgg aaaactagga ctaaagtacg gggctccttt
    29641 gcatgtaaca gacgacctaa acactttgac cgtagcaact ggtccaggtg tgactattaa
    29701 taatacttcc ttgcaaacta aagttactgg agccttgggt tttgattcac aaggcaatat
    29761 gcaacttaat gtagcaggag gactaaggat tgattctcaa aacagacgcc ttatacttga
    29821 tgttagttat ccgtttgatg ctcaaaacca actaaatcta agactaggac agggccctct
    29881 ttttataaac tcagcccaca acttggatat taactacaac aaaggccttt acttgtttac
    29941 agcttcaaac aattccaaaa agcttgaggt taacctaagc actgccaagg ggttgatgtt
    30001 tgacgctaca gccatagcca ttaatgcagg agatgggctt gaatttggtt cacctaatgc
    30061 accaaacaca aatcccctca aaacaaaaat tggccatggc ctagaatttg attcaaacaa
    30121 ggctatggtt cctaaactag gaactggcct tagttttgac agcacaggtg ccattacagt
    30181 aggaaacaaa aataatgata agctaacttt gtggaccaca ccagctccat ctcctaactg
    30241 tagactaaat gcagagaaag atgctaaact cactttggtc ttaacaaaat gtggcagtca
    30301 aatacttgct acagtttcag ttttggctgt taaaggcagt ttggctccaa tatctggaac
    30361 agttcaaagt gctcatctta ttataagatt tgacgaaaat ggagtgctac taaacaattc
    30421 cttcctggac ccagaatatt ggaactttag aaatggagat cttactgaag gcacagccta
    30481 tacaaacgct gttggattta tgcctaacct atcagcttat ccaaaatctc acggtaaaac
    30541 tgccaaaagt aacattgtca gtcaagttta cttaaacgga gacaaaacta aacctgtaac
    30601 actaaccatt acactaaacg gtacacagga aacaggagac acaactccaa gtgcatactc
    30661 tatgtcattt tcatgggact ggtctggcca caactacatt aatgaaatat ttgccacatc
    30721 ctcttacact ttttcataca ttgcccaaga ataaagaatc gtttgtgtta tgtttcaacg
    30781 tgtttatttt tcaattgcag aaaatttcaa gtcatttttc attcagtagt atagccccac
    30841 caccacatag cttatacaga tcaccgtacc ttaatcaaac tcacagaacc ctagtattca
    30901 acctgccacc tccctcccaa cacacagagt acacagtcct ttctccccgg ctggccttaa
    30961 aaagcatcat atcatgggta acagacatat tcttaggtgt tatattccac acggtttcct
    31021 gtcgagccaa acgctcatca gtgatattaa taaactcccc gggcagctca cttaagttca
    31081 tgtcgctgtc cagctgctga gccacaggct gctgtccaac ttgcggttgc ttaacgggcg
    31141 gcgaaggaga agtccacgcc tacatggggg tagagtcata atcgtgcatc aggatagggc
    31201 ggtggtgctg cagcagcgcg cgaataaact gctgccgccg ccgctccgtc ctgcaggaat
    31261 acaacatggc agtggtctcc tcagcgatga ttcgcaccgc ccgcagcata aggcgccttg
    31321 tcctccgggc acagcagcgc accctgatct cacttaaatc agcacagtaa ctgcagcaca
    31381 gcaccacaat attgttcaaa atcccacagt gcaaggcgct gtatccaaag ctcatggcgg
    31441 ggaccacaga acccacgtgg ccatcatacc acaagcgcag gtagattaag tggcgacccc
    31501 tcataaacac gctggacata aacattacct cttttggcat gttgtaattc accacctccc
    31561 ggtaccatat aaacctctga ttaaacatgg cgccatccac caccatccta aaccagctgg
    31621 ccaaaacctg cccgccggct atacactgca gggaaccggg actggaacaa tgacagtgga
    31681 gagcccagga ctcgtaacca tggatcatca tgctcgtcat gatatcaatg ttggcacaac
    31741 acaggcacac gtgcatacac ttcctcagga ttacaagctc ctcccgcgtt agaaccatat
    31801 cccagggaac aacccattcc tgaatcagcg taaatcccac actgcaggga agacctcgca
    31861 cgtaactcac gttgtgcatt gtcaaagtgt tacattcggg cagcagcgga tgatcctcca
    31921 gtatggtagc gcgggtttct gtctcaaaag gaggtagacg atccctactg tacggagtgc
    31981 gccgagacaa ccgagatcgt gttggtcgta gtgtcatgcc aaatggaacg ccggacgtag
    32041 tcatatttcc tgaagcaaaa ccaggtgcgg gcgtgacaaa cagatctgcg tctccggtct
    32101 cgccgcttag atcgctctgt gtagtagttg tagtatatcc actctctcaa agcatccagg
    32161 cgccccctgg cttcgggttc tatgtaaact ccttcatgcg ccgctgccct gataacatcc
    32221 accaccgcag aataagccac acccagccaa cctacacatt cgttctgcga gtcacacacg
    32281 ggaggagcgg gaagagctgg aagaaccatg tttttttttt tattccaaaa gattatccaa
    32341 aacctcaaaa tgaagatcta ttaagtgaac gcgctcccct ccggtggcgt ggtcaaactc
    32401 tacagccaaa gaacagataa tggcatttgt aagatgttgc acaatggctt ccaaaaggca
    32461 aacggccctc acgtccaagt ggacgtaaag gctaaaccct tcagggtgaa tctcctctat
    32521 aaacattcca gcaccttcaa ccatgcccaa ataattctca tctcgccacc ttctcaatat
    32581 atctctaagc aaatcccgaa tattaagtcc ggccattgta aaaatctgct ccagagcgcc
    32641 ctccaccttc agcctcaagc agcgaatcat gattgcaaaa attcaggttc ctcacagacc
    32701 tgtataagat tcaaaagcgg aacattaaca aaaataccgc gatcccgtag gtcccttcgc
    32761 agggccagct gaacataatc gtgcaggtct gcacggacca gcgcggccac ttccccgcca
    32821 ggaaccatga caaaagaacc cacactgatt atgacacgca tactcggagc tatgctaacc
    32881 agcgtagccc cgatgtaagc ttgttgcatg ggcggcgata taaaatgcaa ggtgctgctc
    32941 aaaaaatcag gcaaagcctc gcgcaaaaaa gaaagcacat cgtagtcatg ctcatgcaga
    33001 taaaggcagg taagctccgg aaccaccaca gaaaaagaca ccatttttct ctcaaacatg
    33061 tctgcgggtt tctgcataaa cacaaaataa aataacaaaa aaacatttaa acattagaag
    33121 cctgtcttac aacaggaaaa acaaccctta taagcataag acggactacg gccatgccgg
    33181 cgtgaccgta aaaaaactgg tcaccgtgat taaaaagcac caccgacagc tcctcggtca
    33241 tgtccggagt cataatgtaa gactcggtaa acacatcagg ttgattcaca tcggtcagtg
    33301 ctaaaaagcg accgaaatag cccgggggaa tacatacccg caggcgtaga gacaacatta
    33361 cagcccccat aggaggtata acaaaattaa taggagagaa aaacacataa acacctgaaa
    33421 aaccctcctg cctaggcaaa atagcaccct cccgctccag aacaacatac agcgcttcca
    33481 cagcggcagc cataacagtc agccttacca gtaaaaaaga aaacctatta aaaaaacacc
    33541 actcgacacg gcaccagctc aatcagtcac agtgtaaaaa agggccaagt gcagagcgag
    33601 tatatatagg actaaaaaat gacgtaacgg ttaaagtcca caaaaaacac ccagaaaacc
    33661 gcacgcgaac ctacgcccag aaacgaaagc caaaaaaccc acaacttcct caaatcgtca
    33721 cttccgtttt cccacgttac gtcacttccc attttaagaa aactacaatt cccaacacat
    33781 acaagttact ccgccctaaa acctacgtca cccgccccgt tcccacgccc cgcgccacgt
    33841 cacaaactcc accccctcat tatcatattg gcttcaatcc aaaataaggt atattattga
    33901 tgatgttaca tcgttaatta acgatttcga acccggggta ccgaattcct cgagtctaga
    33961 ggagcatgcg acgtcgcaat tcgccctata gtgagtcgta ttacaattca ctggccgtcg
    34021 ttttacaacg tcgtgactgg gaaaaccctg gcgttaccca acttaatcgc cttgcagcac
    34081 atcccccttt cgccagctgg cgtaatagcg aagaggcccg caccgatcgc ccttcccaac
    34141 agttgcgcag cctgaatggc gaatggaaat tgtaagcgtt aatattttgt taaaattcgc
    34201 gttaaatttt tgttaaatca gctcattttt taaccaatag gccgaaatcg gcaaaatccc
    34261 ttataaatca aaagaataga ccgagatagg gtnnnnnnnn nnnnnnnnnn nnnnnnnnnn
    34321 nnnnnnnnna aagaacgtgg actccaacgt caaaggnnnn nnnnnnnnnn nnnnnnnnnn
    34381 nnnnnnnnnn nnnnnnnnnn nnnnntnnnn nnnnnnnnnn nnnnnnnnnn nnnnnnnnnn
    34441 nnnnnnnnnn nnnnnnnnnn nnnnnnnnnn nnnnnnnnnn nnnnnnnnnn nnnnnnngnn
    34501 nnnnnnnnnn nnnnnnnnnn nnnnnnnnnn nnnnnnnnnn nnnnnnnnnn nnnnnnnnnn
    34561 nnnnnnnnnn nnnnnnnnnn nnnnnnnnnn nnnnnnnnnn nnnnnnnnnn nnnnnnnnnn
    34621 nncctgatgc ggtattttct ccttacgcat ctgtgcggta tttcacaccg catacaggtg
    34681 gcacttttcg gggaaatgtg cgcggaaccc ctatttgttt atttttctaa atacattcaa
    34741 atatgtatcc gctcatgaga caataaccct gataaatgct tcaataatat tgaaaaagga
    34801 agagtatgag tattcaacat ttccgtgtcg cccttattcc cttttttgcg gcattttgcc
    34861 ttcctgtttt tgctcaccca gaaacgctgg tgaaagtaaa agatgctgaa gatcagttgg
    34921 gtgcacgagt gggttacatc gaactggatc tcaacagcgg taagatcctt gagagttttc
    34981 gccccgaaga acgttttcca atgatgagca cttttaaagt tctgctatgt ggcgcggtat
    35041 tatcccgtat tgacgccggg caagagcaac tcggtcgccg catacactat tctcagaatg
    35101 acttggttga gtactcacca gtcacagaaa agcatcttac ggatggcatg acagtaagag
    35161 aattatgcag tgctgccata accatgagtg ataacactgc ggccaactta cttctgacaa
    35221 cgatcggagg accgaaggag ctaaccgctt ttttgcacaa catgggggat catgtaactc
    35281 gccttgatcg ttgggaaccg gagctgaatg aagccatacc aaacgacgag cgtgacacca
    35341 cgatgcctgt agcaatggca acaacgttgc gcaaactatt aactggcgaa ctacttactc
    35401 tagcttcccg gcaacaatta atagactgga tggaggcgga taaagttgca ggaccacttc
    35461 tgcgctcggc ccttccggct ggctggttta ttgctgataa atctggagcc ggtgagcgtg
    35521 ggtctcgcgg tatcattgca gcactggggc cagatggtaa gccctcccgt atcgtagtta
    35581 tctacacgac ggggagtcag gcaactatgg atgaacgaaa tagacagatc gctgagatag
    35641 gtgcctcact gattaagcat tggtaactgt cagaccaagt ttactcatat atactttaga
    35701 ttgatttaaa acttcatttt taatttaaaa ggatctaggt gaagatcctt tttgataatc
    35761 tcatgaccaa aatcccttaa cgtgagtttt cgttccactg agcgtcagac cccgtagaaa
    35821 agatcaaagg atcttcttga gatccttttt ttctgcgcgt aatctgctgc ttgcaaacaa
    35881 aaaaaccacc gctaccagcg gtggtttgtt tgccggatca agagctacca actctttttc
    35941 cgaaggtaac tggcttcagc agagcgcaga taccaaatac tgttcttcta gtgtagccgt
    36001 agttaggcca ccacttcaag aactctgtag caccgcctac atacctcgct ctgctaatcc
    36061 tgttaccagt ggctgctgcc agtggcgata agtcgtgtct taccgggttg gactcaagac
    36121 gatagttacc ggataaggcg cagcggtcgg gctgaacggg gggttcgtgc acacagccca
    36181 gcttggagcg aacgacctac accgaactga gatacctaca gcgtgagcta tgagaaagcg
    36241 ccacgcttcc cgaagggaga aaggcggaca ggtatccggt aagcggcagg gtcggaacag
    36301 gagagcgcac gagggagctt ccagggggaa acgcctggta tctttatagt cctgtcgggt
    36361 ttcgccacct ctgacttgag cgtcgatttt tgtgatgctc gtcagggggg cggagcctat
    36421 ggaaaaacgc cagcaacgcg gcctttttac ggttcctggc cttttgctgg ccttttgctc
    36481 acatgttctt tcctgcgtta tcccctgatt ctgtggataa ccgtattacc gcctttgagt
    36541 gagctgatac cgctcgccgc agccgaacga ccgagcgcag cgagtcagtg agcgaggaag
    36601 cggaagagcg cccaatacgc aaaccgcctc tccccgcgcg ttggccgatt cattaatgca
    36661 gctggcacga caggtttccc gactggaaag cgggcagtga gcgcaacgca attaatgtga
    36721 gttagctcac tcattaggca ccccaggctt tacactttat gcttccggct cgtatgttgt
    36781 gtggaattgt gagcggataa caatttcaca caggaaacag ctatgaccat gattacgcca
    36841 agctatttag gtgacactat agaatactca agctagttaa ttaacgttaa ttaacatcat
    36901 caataatata ccttattttg gattgaagcc aatatgataa tgagggggtg gagtttgtga
    36961 cgtggcgcgg ggcgtgggaa cggggcgggt gacgtagtag tgtggcggaa gtgtgatgtt
    37021 gcaagtgtgg cggaacacat gtaagcgacg gatgtggcaa aagtgacgtt tttggtgtgc
    37081 gccggtgtac acaggaagtg acaattttcg cgcggtttta ggcggatgtt gtagtaaatt
    37141 tgggcgtaac cgagtaagat ttggccattt tcgcgggaaa actgaataag aggaagtgaa
    37201 atctgaataa ttttgtgtta ctcatagcgc gtaatctcta gcat
//
