Features (pLannotate 1.2.2; 47 found; start..end, strand, type, name):
     95..398     +  enhancer       CMV enhancer: human cytomegalovirus immediate early enhancer
    399..602     +  promoter       CMV promoter: human cytomegalovirus (CMV) immediate early promoter
    746..985     +  CDS            gpt (fragment): XGPT_YERPE - Experimental evidence at protein level: Swiss-Prot protein existence level 1. Purine salvage pathway enzyme that catalyzes the transfer of the ribosyl-5-phosphate group from 5-phospho-alpha-D-ribose 1- diphosphate (PRPP) to the N9 position of the 6-oxopurines guanine and xanthine to form the corresponding ribonucleotides GMP (guanosine 5'- monophosphate) and XMP (xanthosine 5'-monophosphate), with the release of PPi. To a lesser extent, also acts on hypoxanthine. From Yersinia pestis.
    956..4003    +  CDS            lacZ: β-galactosidase; lacZ
   4055..4267    +  CDS            lacY (fragment): LACY_ECOLI - Experimental evidence at protein level: Swiss-Prot protein existence level 1. Responsible for transport of beta-galactosides into the cell, with the concomitant import of a proton (symport system). Can transport lactose, melibiose, lactulose or the analog methyl-1-thio-beta,D- galactopyranoside (TMG), but not sucrose or fructose (PubMed:1848449, PubMed:18177889, PubMed:22106930). The substrate specificity is directed toward the galactopyranosyl moiety of the substrate (PubMed:22106930). From Escherichia coli (strain K12).
   4267..4401    +  polyA_signal   SV40 poly(A) signal: SV40 polyadenylation signal
   4441..4522    +  polyA_signal   SV40 poly(A) signal: SV40 polyadenylation signal
   4705..5124    +  CDS            IX: CAP9_ADE05 - Experimental evidence at protein level: Swiss-Prot protein existence level 1. Structural component of the virion that acts as a cement protein on the capsid exterior and forms triskelion structures consisting of three molecules that stabilize three hexon trimers at the center of each icosahedral facet and fixes the peripentonal hexons. Dispensable for assembly. During virus entry, recruits the anterograde motor kinesin-1 to the capsid docked at the nuclear pore complex thereby subjecting the docked capsid to a pulling force. The resulting tension leads to capsid disruption, disper
   5211..6440    -  CDS            IVa2 (fragment): PKG1_ADEM1 - Protein inferred from homology: Swiss-Prot protein existence level 3. Component of the packaging machinery which encapsidates the viral DNA into preformed capsids and transcriptional activator of the viral major late promoter (MLP). Binds, along with packaging proteins 2 and 3, to the specific packaging sequence on the left end of viral genomic DNA and displays ATPase activity thereby providing the power stroke of the packaging machinery. The activity of packaging protein IVa2 is stimulated by protein 33K which acts as a terminase. May be the protein that pumps DNA into the capsid
   6296..9463    -  CDS            POL: DPOL_ADE05 - Experimental evidence at protein level: Swiss-Prot protein existence level 1. Eukaryotic-type DNA polymerase involved in viral genomic replication. DNA synthesis is protein primed, and acts in a strand displacement replication. Assembles in complex with viral pTP, DBP, host NFIA and host POU2F1/OCT1 on viral origin of replication. The polymerase covalently transfers dCMP onto pTP, thereby initiating complementary strand synthesis. From Human adenovirus C serotype 5 (HAdV-5) (Human adenovirus 5).
   9682..11685   -  CDS            PTP: TERM_ADE05 - Experimental evidence at protein level: Swiss-Prot protein existence level 1. Protein covalently bound to the viral DNA that acts as a primer for viral genomic replication by DNA strand displacement. Assembles on the viral origin of replication in an initiation complex with viral polymerase, DBP, host NFIA and host POU2F1/OCT1. During initiation, the polymerase covalently couples the first dCTP with Ser- 580 of pTP. The terminal protein stimulates the template activity over 20 fold compared to protein-free templates. Neo-synthesized viral genomes are linked to two preterminal prot
  11714..11870   +  ncRNA          VA: Accession: RF00102 - VA RNA
  11969..12126   +  ncRNA          VA: Accession: RF00102 - VA RNA
  12144..13388   +  CDS            L1: PKG3_ADE05 - Experimental evidence at protein level: Swiss-Prot protein existence level 1. Involved in viral genome packaging through its interaction with packaging proteins 1 and 2. After proteolytic cleavage by adenovirus protease, L1 52/55k protein is removed from the capsid during viral maturation. From Human adenovirus C serotype 5 (HAdV-5) (Human adenovirus 5).
  13412..15166   +  CDS            CAP3_ADE05: Experimental evidence at protein level: Swiss-Prot protein existence level 1. Structural component of the virion that acts as a cement protein on the capsid exterior and which mediates the interactions between the hexons, including the peripentonal hexons, and reaches all the way to the penton vertices. Two hexon linking proteins IIIa, one from each facet, stabilize the unique edge interface between a pair of facets. As the virus enters the host cell, hexon linking proteins IIIa are shed concomitant with virion acidification in the endosome. During virus assembly, seems to play a role in the s
  15251..16963   +  CDS            L2: CAPSP_ADE05 - Experimental evidence at protein level: Swiss-Prot protein existence level 1. Major capsid protein that self-associates to form penton base pentamers, each in the shape of a pentagon, situated at the 12 vertices of the pseudo T=25 capsid. Involved in virus secondary attachment to host cell after initial attachment by the fiber protein. Binds host integrin heterodimer ITGAV-ITGB5 (alphaV-beta5) thereby triggering clathrin-mediated endocytosis of virions. Mediates initial virus attachment to CXADR-negative cells. Binding to integrins ITGAV-ITGB5 also seems to induce macropinocytosi
  16973..17566   +  CDS            L2: NP_ADE02 - Experimental evidence at protein level: Swiss-Prot protein existence level 1. Plays a role in the inhibition of host immune response within the nucleus. Interacts with cellular nucleosomes and immobilizes the host immune danger signal HMGB1 on chromatin. In turn, prevents HMGB1 release out of the cell and thus decreases inflammation. Plays also a role in the wrapping and condensation of the viral DNA. May also promote viral genome import into the nucleus. From Human adenovirus C serotype 2 (HAdV-2) (Human adenovirus 2).
  17639..18742   +  CDS            L2: CORE5_ADE05 - Experimental evidence at protein level: Swiss-Prot protein existence level 1. Associates loosely with the viral DNA to form an outer shell around the nucleoprotein-DNA complex and links it with the capsid by binding the endosome lysis protein. Dissociates from the viral genome during entry. Might be involved in nuclear capsid assembly of the viral particles through its association with NPM1/nucleophosmin. From Human adenovirus C serotype 5 (HAdV-5) (Human adenovirus 5).
  18773..19012   +  CDS            COR10_ADE02: Experimental evidence at protein level: Swiss-Prot protein existence level 1. [Pre-core protein X]: Interacts with the viral DNA and aids in tightly condensing it within the capsid. Cleavage of pre-core protein X may serve to partially relax this structure within the mature virion prior to its entry into the nucleus. From Human adenovirus C serotype 2 (HAdV-2) (Human adenovirus 2).
  19098..19847   +  CDS            L3: CAP6_ADE05 - Experimental evidence at protein level: Swiss-Prot protein existence level 1. [Protease cofactor]: Cofactor that activates the viral protease. Binds to viral protease in a 1:1 ratio. From Human adenovirus C serotype 5 (HAdV-5) (Human adenovirus 5).
  19936..22791   +  CDS            L3 (sequence partly withheld): CAPSH_ADE05 - Experimental evidence at protein level: Swiss-Prot protein existence level 1. Major capsid protein that self-associates to form 240 hexon trimers, each in the shape of a hexagon, building most of the pseudo T=25 capsid. Assembled into trimeric units with the help of the chaperone shutoff protein. Transported by pre-protein VI to the nucleus where it associates with other structural proteins to form an empty capsid. Might be involved, through its interaction with host dyneins, in the intracellular microtubule-dependent transport of incoming viral capsid to the nucleus. From Human
  22827..23438   +  CDS            L3: PRO_ADE05 - Experimental evidence at transcript level: Swiss-Prot protein existence level 2. Cleaves viral precursor proteins (pTP, pIIIa, pVI, pVII, pVIII, and pX) inside newly assembled particles giving rise to mature virions. Protease complexed to its cofactor slides along the viral DNA to specifically locate and cleave the viral precursors. Mature virions have a weakened organization compared to the unmature virions, thereby facilitating subsequent uncoating. Without maturation, the particle lacks infectivity and is unable to uncoat. Late in adenovirus infection, in the cytoplasm, may part
  23540..25126   -  CDS            DBP: DNB2_ADE05 - Experimental evidence at protein level: Swiss-Prot protein existence level 1. Plays a role in the elongation phase of viral strand displacement replication by unwinding the template in an ATP- independent fashion, employing its capacity to form multimers. Also enhances the rate of initiation. Released from template upon second strand synthesis. Assembles in complex with viral pTP, viral pol, host NFIA and host POU2F1/OCT1 on viral origin of replication. Covers the whole ssDNA genome during synthesis. The complementary strand synthesis induces its relese from DNA template. May inhi
  25155..27575   +  CDS            L4: SHUT_ADE05 - Experimental evidence at protein level: Swiss-Prot protein existence level 1. Protein that inhibits host translation while promoting late viral translation by ribosome shunting. Blocks host cap-dependent translation by binding to eIF4G, displacing MKNK1 from cap initiation complexes and preventing EIF4E phosphorylation. Binds to the tripartite leader sequence of viral late mRNAs and recruits host eIF4G, PABPC1/poly-A binding protein and 40S ribosomes subunits on viral mRNAs, allowing ribosome shunting and efficient translation of late viral mRNAs even though conventional translati
  27788..28171   +  CDS            SF33K_ADE02 (fragment): Experimental evidence at protein level: Swiss-Prot protein existence level 1. Probably functions as the small terminase that is part of the molecular motor that translocates genomic DNA in empty capsid during DNA packaging. This motor is located at a unique vertex and comprises at least the IVa2 ATPase, the small terminase 33K and probably a portal. Forms a ring-like structure of about 17 nm in which genomic DNA is translocated into the capsid. Stimulates IVa2 ATPase activity in the presence of the viral genome. Once the DNA is packaged, the terminase detaches: the 33K protein is present in th
  28262..28942   +  CDS            L4: CAP8_ADE02 - Experimental evidence at protein level: Swiss-Prot protein existence level 1. [Hexon-linking protein-C]: Structural component of the virion that acts as a cement protein on the capsid interior and which glue the peripentonal hexons and group-of-nine hexons together. From Human adenovirus C serotype 2 (HAdV-2) (Human adenovirus 2).
  28996..30738   +  CDS            SPIKE_ADE05: Experimental evidence at protein level: Swiss-Prot protein existence level 1. Forms spikes that protrude from each vertex of the icosahedral capsid. Interacts with host coxsackievirus and adenovirus receptor CXADR located at the cell tight junctions to provide virion initial attachment to target cell. The fiber protein binds to CXADR with a higher affinity than CXADR binds to itself, thereby blocking the cell-cell adhesion function of CXADR dimers and leading to local disruption of the tight junction. Fiber protein present on neo- synthesized particles may thus disrupt the junctional integrity
  30871..30948   -  CDS            E417_ADE03: Protein predicted: Swiss-Prot protein existence level 4. From Human adenovirus B serotype 3 (HAdV-3) (Human adenovirus 3).
  31150..32031   -  CDS            E434_ADE02: Experimental evidence at protein level: Swiss-Prot protein existence level 1. Plays a major role to prevent cellular inhibition of viral genome replication by nuclear bodies. Assembles an SCF-like E3 ubiquitin ligase complex based on the cellular proteins ELOB, ELOC, CUL5 and RBX1, in cooperation with viral E1B-55K. This viral RING-type ligase ubiquitinates cellular substrates prior to proteasomal degradation: p53/TP53, LIG4, MRE11-RAD50-NBS1 (MRN) complex, ITGA3, DAXX and BLM. From Human adenovirus C serotype 2 (HAdV-2) (Human adenovirus 2).
  32310..32657   -  CDS            E411_ADE05: Experimental evidence at protein level: Swiss-Prot protein existence level 1. From Human adenovirus C serotype 5 (HAdV-5) (Human adenovirus 5).
  32657..33046   -  CDS            E4RF2_ADE02: Protein predicted: Swiss-Prot protein existence level 4. From Human adenovirus C serotype 2 (HAdV-2) (Human adenovirus 2).
  33097..33480   -  CDS            E4RF1_ADE02: Experimental evidence at protein level: Swiss-Prot protein existence level 1. May modulate tight-junctions functions of infected cells through interactions with PDZ proteins. E4 ORF1 has ben show for Adenovirus 9 to interact with protein involved in tight junction regulation. May play a role in mTOR activation by activating PI3- kinase, thus overriding cellular checkpoint for translation. From Human adenovirus C serotype 2 (HAdV-2) (Human adenovirus 2).
  33790..33892   -  repeat_region  ITR: inverted terminal repeat of human adenovirus serotype 5 inverted
  33972..33990   -  promoter       T7 promoter: promoter for bacteriophage T7 RNA polymerase
  33993..34150   +  CDS            lacZα (fragment): LacZα fragment of β-galactosidase; lacZ fragment
  34181..34609   -  rep_origin     f1 ori (sequence partly withheld): f1 bacteriophage origin of replication; arrow indicates direction of (+) strand synthesis
  34610..34661   -  misc_feature   bom (fragment): basis of mobility region from pBR322
  34688..34792   +  promoter       AmpR promoter: bla
  34793..35653   +  CDS            AmpR: β-lactamase; bla; confers resistance to ampicillin, carbenicillin, and related antibiotics
  35824..36412   +  rep_origin     ori: high-copy-number ColE1/pMB1/pBR322/pUC origin of replication
  36595..36687   +  CDS            lacI (fragment): lac repressor; lacI; The lac repressor binds to the lac operator to inhibit transcription in E. coli. This inhibition can be relieved by adding lactose or isopropyl-β-D-thiogalactopyranoside (IPTG).
  36700..36721   +  protein_bind   CAP binding site: CAP binding activates transcription in the presence of cAMP. E. coli catabolite activator protein
  36736..36766   +  promoter       lac promoter: promoter for the E. coli lac operon
  36770..36792   +  protein_bind   lac operator (fragment): The lac repressor binds to the lac operator to inhibit transcription in E. coli. This inhibition can be relieved by adding lactose or isopropyl-β-D-thiogalactopyranoside (IPTG). lac repressor encoded by lacI
  36832..36850   +  promoter       SP6 promoter: promoter for bacteriophage SP6 RNA polymerase
  36882..36984   +  repeat_region  ITR: inverted terminal repeat of human adenovirus serotype 5 inverted
  37072..37222   +  misc_signal    Ad5 Ψ: packaging signal for adenovirus serotype 5
>Addgene plasmid #73345 | pAdx-CMV-LacZ | depositor full sequence | sequence record 138098 | Full plasmid sequence
CGTAACTATAACGGTCCTAAGGTAGCGACGCGCCTAGTTATTAATAGTAATCAATTACGGGGTCATTAGT
TCATAGCCCATATATGGAGTTCCGCGTTACATAACTTACGGTAAATGGCCCGCCTGGCTGACCGCCCAAC
GACCCCCGCCCATTGACGTCAATAATGACGTATGTTCCCATAGTAACGCCAATAGGGACTTTCCATTGAC
GTCAATGGGTGGAGTATTTACGGTAAACTGCCCACTTGGCAGTACATCAAGTGTATCATATGCCAAGTAC
GCCCCCTATTGACGTCAATGACGGTAAATGGCCCGCCTGGCATTATGCCCAGTACATGACCTTATGGGAC
TTTCCTACTTGGCAGTACATCTACGTATTAGTCATCGCTATTACCATGGTGATGCGGTTTTGGCAGTACA
TCAATGGGCGTGGATAGCGGTTTGACTCACGGGGATTTCCAAGTCTCCACCCCATTGACGTCAATGGGAG
TTTGTTTTGGCACCAAAATCAACGGGACTTTCCAAAATGTCGTAACAACTCCGCCCCATTGACGCAAATG
GGCGGTAGGCGTGTACGGTGGGAGGTCTATATAAGCAGAGCTGGTTTAGTGAACCGTCAGATCCGCTAGC
AAGCTTGGATCCCGGGCGGCCGCGCGGCCGCGCTTGGGATCTCTATAATCTCGCGCAACCTATTTTCCCC
TCGAACACTTTTTAAGCCGTAGATAAACAGGCTGGGACACTTCACATGAGCGAAAAATACATCGTCACCT
GGGACATGTTGCAGATCCATGCACGTAAACTCGCAAGCCGACTGATGCCTTCTGAACAATGGAAAGGCAT
TATTGCCGTAAGCCGTGGCGGTCTGGTACCGGTGGGTGAAGACCAGAAACAGCACCTCGAACTGAGCCGC
GATATTGCCCAGCGTTTCAACGCGCTGTATGGCGAGATCGATCCCGTCGTTTTACAACGTCGTGACTGGG
AAAACCCTGGCGTTACCCAACTTAATCGCCTTGCAGCACATCCCCCTTTCGCCAGCTGGCGTAATAGCGA
AGAGGCCCGCACCGATCGCCCTTCCCAACAGTTGCGCAGCCTGAATGGCGAATGGCGCTTTGCCTGGTTT
CCGGCACCAGAAGCGGTGCCGGAAAGCTGGCTGGAGTGCGATCTTCCTGAGGCCGATACTGTCGTCGTCC
CCTCAAACTGGCAGATGCACGGTTACGATGCGCCCATCTACACCAACGTGACCTATCCCATTACGGTCAA
TCCGCCGTTTGTTCCCACGGAGAATCCGACGGGTTGTTACTCGCTCACATTTAATGTTGATGAAAGCTGG
CTACAGGAAGGCCAGACGCGAATTATTTTTGATGGCGTTAACTCGGCGTTTCATCTGTGGTGCAACGGGC
GCTGGGTCGGTTACGGCCAGGACAGTCGTTTGCCGTCTGAATTTGACCTGAGCGCATTTTTACGCGCCGG
AGAAAACCGCCTCGCGGTGATGGTGCTGCGCTGGAGTGACGGCAGTTATCTGGAAGATCAGGATATGTGG
CGGATGAGCGGCATTTTCCGTGACGTCTCGTTGCTGCATAAACCGACTACACAAATCAGCGATTTCCATG
TTGCCACTCGCTTTAATGATGATTTCAGCCGCGCTGTACTGGAGGCTGAAGTTCAGATGTGCGGCGAGTT
GCGTGACTACCTACGGGTAACAGTTTCTTTATGGCAGGGTGAAACGCAGGTCGCCAGCGGCACCGCGCCT
TTCGGCGGTGAAATTATCGATGAGCGTGGTGGTTATGCCGATCGCGTCACACTACGTCTGAACGTCGAAA
ACCCGAAACTGTGGAGCGCCGAAATCCCGAATCTCTATCGTGCGGTGGTTGAACTGCACACCGCCGACGG
CACGCTGATTGAAGCAGAAGCCTGCGATGTCGGTTTCCGCGAGGTGCGGATTGAAAATGGTCTGCTGCTG
CTGAACGGCAAGCCGTTGCTGATTCGAGGCGTTAACCGTCACGAGCATCATCCTCTGCATGGTCAGGTCA
TGGATGAGCAGACGATGGTGCAGGATATCCTGCTGATGAAGCAGAACAACTTTAACGCCGTGCGCTGTTC
GCATTATCCGAACCATCCGCTGTGGTACACGCTGTGCGACCGCTACGGCCTGTATGTGGTGGATGAAGCC
AATATTGAAACCCACGGCATGGTGCCAATGAATCGTCTGACCGATGATCCGCGCTGGCTACCGGCGATGA
GCGAACGCGTAACGCGAATGGTGCAGCGCGATCGTAATCACCCGAGTGTGATCATCTGGTCGCTGGGGAA
TGAATCAGGCCACGGCGCTAATCACGACGCGCTGTATCGCTGGATCAAATCTGTCGATCCTTCCCGCCCG
GTGCAGTATGAAGGCGGCGGAGCCGACACCACGGCCACCGATATTATTTGCCCGATGTACGCGCGCGTGG
ATGAAGACCAGCCCTTCCCGGCTGTGCCGAAATGGTCCATCAAAAAATGGCTTTCGCTACCTGGAGAGAC
GCGCCCGCTGATCCTTTGCGAATACGCCCACGCGATGGGTAACAGTCTTGGCGGTTTCGCTAAATACTGG
CAGGCGTTTCGTCAGTATCCCCGTTTACAGGGCGGCTTCGTCTGGGACTGGGTGGATCAGTCGCTGATTA
AATATGATGAAAACGGCAACCCGTGGTCGGCTTACGGCGGTGATTTTGGCGATACGCCGAACGATCGCCA
GTTCTGTATGAACGGTCTGGTCTTTGCCGACCGCACGCCGCATCCAGCGCTGACGGAAGCAAAACACCAG
CAGCAGTTTTTCCAGTTCCGTTTATCCGGGCAAACCATCGAAGTGACCAGCGAATACCTGTTCCGTCATA
GCGATAACGAGCTCCTGCACTGGATGGTGGCGCTGGATGGTAAGCCGCTGGCAAGCGGTGAAGTGCCTCT
GGATGTCGCTCCACAAGGTAAACAGTTGATTGAACTGCCTGAACTACCGCAGCCGGAGAGCGCCGGGCAA
CTCTGGCTCACAGTACGCGTAGTGCAACCGAACGCGACCGCATGGTCAGAAGCCGGGCACATCAGCGCCT
GGCAGCAGTGGCGTCTGGCGGAAAACCTCAGTGTGACGCTCCCCGCCGCGTCCCACGCCATCCCGCATCT
GACCACCAGCGAAATGGATTTTTGCATCGAGCTGGGTAATAAGCGTTGGCAATTTAACCGCCAGTCAGGC
TTTCTTTCACAGATGTGGATTGGCGATAAAAAACAACTGCTGACGCCGCTGCGCGATCAGTTCACCCGTG
CACCGCTGGATAACGACATTGGCGTAAGTGAAGCGACCCGCATTGACCCTAACGCCTGGGTCGAACGCTG
GAAGGCGGCGGGCCATTACCAGGCCGAAGCAGCGTTGTTGCAGTGCACGGCAGATACACTTGCTGATGCG
GTGCTGATTACGACCGCTCACGCGTGGCAGCATCAGGGGAAAACCTTATTTATCAGCCGGAAAACCTACC
GGATTGATGGTAGTGGTCAAATGGCGATTACCGTTGATGTTGAAGTGGCGAGCGATACACCGCATCCGGC
GCGGATTGGCCTGAACTGCCAGCTGGCGCAGGTAGCAGAGCGGGTAAACTGGCTCGGATTAGGGCCGCAA
GAAAACTATCCCGACCGCCTTACTGCCGCCTGTTTTGACCGCTGGGATCTGCCATTGTCAGACATGTATA
CCCCGTACGTCTTCCCGAGCGAAAACGGTCTGCGCTGCGGGACGCGCGAATTGAATTATGGCCCACACCA
GTGGCGCGGCGACTTCCAGTTCAACATCAGCCGCTACAGTCAACAGCAACTGATGGAAACCAGCCATCGC
CATCTGCTGCACGCGGAAGAAGGCACATGGCTGAATATCGACGGTTTCCATATGGGGATTGGTGGCGACG
ACTCCTGGAGCCCGTCAGTATCGGCGGAATTCCAGCTGAGCGCCGGTCGCTACCATTACCAGTTGGTCTG
GTGTCAAAAATAATAATAACCGGGCAGGCCATGTCTGCCCGTATTTCGCGTAAGGAAATCCATTATGTAC
TATTTAAAAAACACAAACTTTTGGATGTTCGGTTTATTCTTTTTCTTTTACTTTTTTATCATGGGAGCCT
ACTTCCCGTTTTTCCCGATTTGGCTACATGACATCAACCATATCAGCAAAAGTGATACGGGTATTATTTT
TGCCGCTATTTCTCTGTTCTCGCTATTATTCCAACCGCTGTTTGGTCTGCTTTCTGACAAACTCGGAACT
TGTTTATTGCAGCTTATAATGGTTACAAATAAAGCAATAGCATCACAAATTTCACAAATAAAGCATTTTT
TTCACTGCATTCTAGTTGTGGTTTGTCCAAACTCATCAATGTATCTTATCATGTCTGGATCGCGGCCGCT
CGAGAATTCTATCGATAAGTAAGTGACTAGAACTTGTTTATTGCAGCTTATAATGGTTACAAATAAAGCA
ATAGCATCACAAATTTCACAAATAAAGCATTTTTTTCACTGCATTCTAGTTGTGGTTTGTCCAAACTCAT
CTGCACGCGTGGCGCGTATCTATGTCGGGTGCGGAGAAAGAGGTAATGAAATGGCATCGACTCGAAGATC
TGGGCGTGGTTAAGGGTGGGAAAGAATATATAAGGTGGGGGTCTTATGTAGTTTTGTATCTGTTTTGCAG
CAGCCGCCGCCGCCATGAGCACCAACTCGTTTGATGGAAGCATTGTGAGCTCATATTTGACAACGCGCAT
GCCCCCATGGGCCGGGGTGCGTCAGAATGTGATGGGCTCCAGCATTGATGGTCGCCCCGTCCTGCCCGCA
AACTCTACTACCTTGACCTACGAGACCGTGTCTGGAACGCCGTTGGAGACTGCAGCCTCCGCCGCCGCTT
CAGCCGCTGCAGCCACCGCCCGCGGGATTGTGACTGACTTTGCTTTCCTGAGCCCGCTTGCAAGCAGTGC
AGCTTCCCGTTCATCCGCCCGCGATGACAAGTTGACGGCTCTTTTGGCACAATTGGATTCTTTGACCCGG
GAACTTAATGTCGTTTCTCAGCAGCTGTTGGATCTGCGCCAGCAGGTTTCTGCCCTGAAGGCTTCCTCCC
CTCCCAATGCGGTTTAAAACATAAATAAAAAACCAGACTCTGTTTGGATTTGGATCAAGCAAGTGTCTTG
CTGTCTTTATTTAGGGGTTTTGCGCGCGCGGTAGGCCCGGGACCAGCGGTCTCGGTCGTTGAGGGTCCTG
TGTATTTTTTCCAGGACGTGGTAAAGGTGACTCTGGATGTTCAGATACATGGGCATAAGCCCGTCTCTGG
GGTGGAGGTAGCACCACTGCAGAGCTTCATGCTGCGGGGTGGTGTTGTAGATGATCCAGTCGTAGCAGGA
GCGCTGGGCGTGGTGCCTAAAAATGTCTTTCAGTAGCAAGCTGATTGCCAGGGGCAGGCCCTTGGTGTAA
GTGTTTACAAAGCGGTTAAGCTGGGATGGGTGCATACGTGGGGATATGAGATGCATCTTGGACTGTATTT
TTAGGTTGGCTATGTTCCCAGCCATATCCCTCCGGGGATTCATGTTGTGCAGAACCACCAGCACAGTGTA
TCCGGTGCACTTGGGAAATTTGTCATGTAGCTTAGAAGGAAATGCGTGGAAGAACTTGGAGACGCCCTTG
TGACCTCCAAGATTTTCCATGCATTCGTCCATAATGATGGCAATGGGCCCACGGGCGGCGGCCTGGGCGA
AGATATTTCTGGGATCACTAACGTCATAGTTGTGTTCCAGGATGAGATCGTCATAGGCCATTTTTACAAA
GCGCGGGCGGAGGGTGCCAGACTGCGGTATAATGGTTCCATCCGGCCCAGGGGCGTAGTTACCCTCACAG
ATTTGCATTTCCCACGCTTTGAGTTCAGATGGGGGGATCATGTCTACCTGCGGGGCGATGAAGAAAACGG
TTTCCGGGGTAGGGGAGATCAGCTGGGAAGAAAGCAGGTTCCTGAGCAGCTGCGACTTACCGCAGCCGGT
GGGCCCGTAAATCACACCTATTACCGGCTGCAACTGGTAGTTAAGAGAGCTGCAGCTGCCGTCATCCCTG
AGCAGGGGGGCCACTTCGTTAAGCATGTCCCTGACTCGCATGTTTTCCCTGACCAAATCCGCCAGAAGGC
GCTCGCCGCCCAGCGATAGCAGTTCTTGCAAGGAAGCAAAGTTTTTCAACGGTTTGAGACCGTCCGCCGT
AGGCATGCTTTTGAGCGTTTGACCAAGCAGTTCCAGGCGGTCCCACAGCTCGGTCACCTGCTCTACGGCA
TCTCGATCCAGCATATCTCCTCGTTTCGCGGGTTGGGGCGGCTTTCGCTGTACGGCAGTAGTCGGTGCTC
GTCCAGACGGGCCAGGGTCATGTCTTTCCACGGGCGCAGGGTCCTCGTCAGCGTAGTCTGGGTCACGGTG
AAGGGGTGCGCTCCGGGCTGCGCGCTGGCCAGGGTGCGCTTGAGGCTGGTCCTGCTGGTGCTGAAGCGCT
GCCGGTCTTCGCCCTGCGCGTCGGCCAGGTAGCATTTGACCATGGTGTCATAGTCCAGCCCCTCCGCGGC
GTGGCCCTTGGCGCGCAGCTTGCCCTTGGAGGAGGCGCCGCACGAGGGGCAGTGCAGACTTTTGAGGGCG
TAGAGCTTGGGCGCGAGAAATACCGATTCCGGGGAGTAGGCATCCGCGCCGCAGGCCCCGCAGACGGTCT
CGCATTCCACGAGCCAGGTGAGCTCTGGCCGTTCGGGGTCAAAAACCAGGTTTCCCCCATGCTTTTTGAT
GCGTTTCTTACCTCTGGTTTCCATGAGCCGGTGTCCACGCTCGGTGACGAAAAGGCTGTCCGTGTCCCCG
TATACAGACTTGAGAGGCCTGTCCTCGAGCGGTGTTCCGCGGTCCTCCTCGTATAGAAACTCGGACCACT
CTGAGACAAAGGCTCGCGTCCAGGCCAGCACGAAGGAGGCTAAGTGGGAGGGGTAGCGGTCGTTGTCCAC
TAGGGGGTCCACTCGCTCCAGGGTGTGAAGACACATGTCGCCCTCTTCGGCATCAAGGAAGGTGATTGGT
TTGTAGGTGTAGGCCACGTGACCGGGTGTTCCTGAAGGGGGGCTATAAAAGGGGGTGGGGGCGCGTTCGT
CCTCACTCTCTTCCGCATCGCTGTCTGCGAGGGCCAGCTGTTGGGGTGAGTACTCCCTCTGAAAAGCGGG
CATGACTTCTGCGCTAAGATTGTCAGTTTCCAAAAACGAGGAGGATTTGATATTCACCTGGCCCGCGGTG
ATGCCTTTGAGGGTGGCCGCATCCATCTGGTCAGAAAAGACAATCTTTTTGTTGTCAAGCTTGGTGGCAA
ACGACCCGTAGAGGGCGTTGGACAGCAACTTGGCGATGGAGCGCAGGGTTTGGTTTTTGTCGCGATCGGC
GCGCTCCTTGGCCGCGATGTTTAGCTGCACGTATTCGCGCGCAACGCACCGCCATTCGGGAAAGACGGTG
GTGCGCTCGTCGGGCACCAGGTGCACGCGCCAACCGCGGTTGTGCAGGGTGACAAGGTCAACGCTGGTGG
CTACCTCTCCGCGTAGGCGCTCGTTGGTCCAGCAGAGGCGGCCGCCCTTGCGCGAGCAGAATGGCGGTAG
GGGGTCTAGCTGCGTCTCGTCCGGGGGGTCTGCGTCCACGGTAAAGACCCCGGGCAGCAGGCGCGCGTCG
AAGTAGTCTATCTTGCATCCTTGCAAGTCTAGCGCCTGCTGCCATGCGCGGGCGGCAAGCGCGCGCTCGT
ATGGGTTGAGTGGGGGACCCCATGGCATGGGGTGGGTGAGCGCGGAGGCGTACATGCCGCAAATGTCGTA
AACGTAGAGGGGCTCTCTGAGTATTCCAAGATATGTAGGGTAGCATCTTCCACCGCGGATGCTGGCGCGC
ACGTAATCGTATAGTTCGTGCGAGGGAGCGAGGAGGTCGGGACCGAGGTTGCTACGGGCGGGCTGCTCTG
CTCGGAAGACTATCTGCCTGAAGATGGCATGTGAGTTGGATGATATGGTTGGACGCTGGAAGACGTTGAA
GCTGGCGTCTGTGAGACCTACCGCGTCACGCACGAAGGAGGCGTAGGAGTCGCGCAGCTTGTTGACCAGC
TCGGCGGTGACCTGCACGTCTAGGGCGCAGTAGTCCAGGGTTTCCTTGATGATGTCATACTTATCCTGTC
CCTTTTTTTTCCACAGCTCGCGGTTGAGGACAAACTCTTCGCGGTCTTTCCAGTACTCTTGGATCGGAAA
CCCGTCGGCCTCCGAACGGTAAGAGCCTAGCATGTAGAACTGGTTGACGGCCTGGTAGGCGCAGCATCCC
TTTTCTACGGGTAGCGCGTATGCCTGCGCGGCCTTCCGGAGCGAGGTGTGGGTGAGCGCAAAGGTGTCCC
TGACCATGACTTTGAGGTACTGGTATTTGAAGTCAGTGTCGTCGCATCCGCCCTGCTCCCAGAGCAAAAA
GTCCGTGCGCTTTTTGGAACGCGGATTTGGCAGGGCGAAGGTGACATCGTTGAAGAGTATCTTTCCCGCG
CGAGGCATAAAGTTGCGTGTGATGCGGAAGGGTCCCGGCACCTCGGAACGGTTGTTAATTACCTGGGCGG
CGAGCACGATCTCGTCAAAGCCGTTGATGTTGTGGCCCACAATGTAAAGTTCCAAGAAGCGCGGGATGCC
CTTGATGGAAGGCAATTTTTTAAGTTCCTCGTAGGTGAGCTCTTCAGGGGAGCTGAGCCCGTGCTCTGAA
AGGGCCCAGTCTGCAAGATGAGGGTTGGAAGCGACGAATGAGCTCCACAGGTCACGGGCCATTAGCATTT
GCAGGTGGTCGCGAAAGGTCCTAAACTGGCGACCTATGGCCATTTTTTCTGGGGTGATGCAGTAGAAGGT
AAGCGGGTCTTGTTCCCAGCGGTCCCATCCAAGGTTCGCGGCTAGGTCTCGCGCGGCAGTCACTAGAGGC
TCATCTCCGCCGAACTTCATGACCAGCATGAAGGGCACGAGCTGCTTCCCAAAGGCCCCCATCCAAGTAT
AGGTCTCTACATCGTAGGTGACAAAGAGACGCTCGGTGCGAGGATGCGAGCCGATCGGGAAGAACTGGAT
CTCCCGCCACCAATTGGAGGAGTGGCTATTGATGTGGTGAAAGTAGAAGTCCCTGCGACGGGCCGAACAC
TCGTGCTGGCTTTTGTAAAAACGTGCGCAGTACTGGCAGCGGTGCACGGGCTGTACATCCTGCACGAGGT
TGACCTGACGACCGCGCACAAGGAAGCAGAGTGGGAATTTGAGCCCCTCGCCTGGCGGGTTTGGCTGGTG
GTCTTCTACTTCGGCTGCTTGTCCTTGACCGTCTGGCTGCTCGAGGGGAGTTACGGTGGATCGGACCACC
ACGCCGCGCGAGCCCAAAGTCCAGATGTCCGCGCGCGGCGGTCGGAGCTTGATGACAACATCGCGCAGAT
GGGAGCTGTCCATGGTCTGGAGCTCCCGCGGCGTCAGGTCAGGCGGGAGCTCCTGCAGGTTTACCTCGCA
TAGACGGGTCAGGGCGCGGGCTAGATCCAGGTGATACCTAATTTCCAGGGGCTGGTTGGTGGCGGCGTCG
ATGGCTTGCAAGAGGCCGCATCCCCGCGGCGCGACTACGGTACCGCGCGGCGGGCGGTGGGCCGCGGGGG
TGTCCTTGGATGATGCATCTAAAAGCGGTGACGCGGGCGAGCCCCCGGAGGTAGGGGGGGCTCCGGACCC
GCCGGGAGAGGGGGCAGGGGCACGTCGGCGCCGCGCGCGGGCAGGAGCTGGTGCTGCGCGCGTAGGTTGC
TGGCGAACGCGACGACGCGGCGGTTGATCTCCTGAATCTGGCGCCTCTGCGTGAAGACGACGGGCCCGGT
GAGCTTGAACCTGAAAGAGAGTTCGACAGAATCAATTTCGGTGTCGTTGACGGCGGCCTGGCGCAAAATC
TCCTGCACGTCTCCTGAGTTGTCTTGATAGGCGATCTCGGCCATGAACTGCTCGATCTCTTCCTCCTGGA
GATCTCCGCGTCCGGCTCGCTCCACGGTGGCGGCGAGGTCGTTGGAAATGCGGGCCATGAGCTGCGAGAA
GGCGTTGAGGCCTCCCTCGTTCCAGACGCGGCTGTAGACCACGCCCCCTTCGGCATCGCGGGCGCGCATG
ACCACCTGCGCGAGATTGAGCTCCACGTGCCGGGCGAAGACGGCGTAGTTTCGCAGGCGCTGAAAGAGGT
AGTTGAGGGTGGTGGCGGTGTGTTCTGCCACGAAGAAGTACATAACCCAGCGTCGCAACGTGGATTCGTT
GATATCCCCCAAGGCCTCAAGGCGCTCCATGGCCTCGTAGAAGTCCACGGCGAAGTTGAAAAACTGGGAG
TTGCGCGCCGACACGGTTAACTCCTCCTCCAGAAGACGGATGAGCTCGGCGACAGTGTCGCGCACCTCGC
GCTCAAAGGCTACAGGGGCCTCTTCTTCTTCTTCAATCTCCTCTTCCATAAGGGCCTCCCCTTCTTCTTC
TTCTGGCGGCGGTGGGGGAGGGGGGACACGGCGGCGACGACGGCGCACCGGGAGGCGGTCGACAAAGCGC
TCGATCATCTCCCCGCGGCGACGGCGCATGGTCTCGGTGACGGCGCGGCCGTTCTCGCGGGGGCGCAGTT
GGAAGACGCCGCCCGTCATGTCCCGGTTATGGGTTGGCGGGGGGCTGCCATGCGGCAGGGATACGGCGCT
AACGATGCATCTCAACAATTGTTGTGTAGGTACTCCGCCGCCGAGGGACCTGAGCGAGTCCGCATCGACC
GGATCGGAAAACCTCTCGAGAAAGGCGTCTAACCAGTCACAGTCGCAAGGTAGGCTGAGCACCGTGGCGG
GCGGCAGCGGGCGGCGGTCGGGGTTGTTTCTGGCGGAGGTGCTGCTGATGATGTAATTAAAGTAGGCGGT
CTTGAGACGGCGGATGGTCGACAGAAGCACCATGTCCTTGGGTCCGGCCTGCTGAATGCGCAGGCGGTCG
GCCATGCCCCAGGCTTCGTTTTGACATCGGCGCAGGTCTTTGTAGTAGTCTTGCATGAGCCTTTCTACCG
GCACTTCTTCTTCTCCTTCCTCTTGTCCTGCATCTCTTGCATCTATCGCTGCGGCGGCGGCGGAGTTTGG
CCGTAGGTGGCGCCCTCTTCCTCCCATGCGTGTGACCCCGAAGCCCCTCATCGGCTGAAGCAGGGCTAGG
TCGGCGACAACGCGCTCGGCTAATATGGCCTGCTGCACCTGCGTGAGGGTAGACTGGAAGTCATCCATGT
CCACAAAGCGGTGGTATGCGCCCGTGTTGATGGTGTAAGTGCAGTTGGCCATAACGGACCAGTTAACGGT
CTGGTGACCCGGCTGCGAGAGCTCGGTGTACCTGAGACGCGAGTAAGCCCTCGAGTCAAATACGTAGTCG
TTGCAAGTCCGCACCAGGTACTGGTATCCCACCAAAAAGTGCGGCGGCGGCTGGCGGTAGAGGGGCCAGC
GTAGGGTGGCCGGGGCTCCGGGGGCGAGATCTTCCAACATAAGGCGATGATATCCGTAGATGTACCTGGA
CATCCAGGTGATGCCGGCGGCGGTGGTGGAGGCGCGCGGAAAGTCGCGGACGCGGTTCCAGATGTTGCGC
AGCGGCAAAAAGTGCTCCATGGTCGGGACGCTCTGGCCGGTCAGGCGCGCGCAATCGTTGACGCTCTAGC
GTGCAAAAGGAGAGCCTGTAAGCGGGCACTCTTCCGTGGTCTGGTGGATAAATTCGCAAGGGTATCATGG
CGGACGACCGGGGTTCGAGCCCCGTATCCGGCCGTCCGCCGTGATCCATGCGGTTACCGCCCGCGTGTCG
AACCCAGGTGTGCGACGTCAGACAACGGGGGAGTGCTCCTTTTGGCTTCCTTCCAGGCGCGGCGGCTGCT
GCGCTAGCTTTTTTGGCCACTGGCCGCGCGCAGCGTAAGCGGTTAGGCTGGAAAGCGAAAGCATTAAGTG
GCTCGCTCCCTGTAGCCGGAGGGTTATTTTCCAAGGGTTGAGTCGCGGGACCCCCGGTTCGAGTCTCGGA
CCGGCCGGACTGCGGCGAACGGGGGTTTGCCTCCCCGTCATGCAAGACCCCGCTTGCAAATTCCTCCGGA
AACAGGGACGAGCCCCTTTTTTGCTTTTCCCAGATGCATCCGGTGCTGCGGCAGATGCGCCCCCCTCCTC
AGCAGCGGCAAGAGCAAGAGCAGCGGCAGACATGCAGGGCACCCTCCCCTCCTCCTACCGCGTCAGGAGG
GGCGACATCCGCGGTTGACGCGGCAGCAGATGGTGATTACGAACCCCCGCGGCGCCGGGCCCGGCACTAC
CTGGACTTGGAGGAGGGCGAGGGCCTGGCGCGGCTAGGAGCGCCCTCTCCTGAGCGGCACCCAAGGGTGC
AGCTGAAGCGTGATACGCGTGAGGCGTACGTGCCGCGGCAGAACCTGTTTCGCGACCGCGAGGGAGAGGA
GCCCGAGGAGATGCGGGATCGAAAGTTCCACGCAGGGCGCGAGCTGCGGCATGGCCTGAATCGCGAGCGG
TTGCTGCGCGAGGAGGACTTTGAGCCCGACGCGCGAACCGGGATTAGTCCCGCGCGCGCACACGTGGCGG
CCGCCGACCTGGTAACCGCATACGAGCAGACGGTGAACCAGGAGATTAACTTTCAAAAAAGCTTTAACAA
CCACGTGCGTACGCTTGTGGCGCGCGAGGAGGTGGCTATAGGACTGATGCATCTGTGGGACTTTGTAAGC
GCGCTGGAGCAAAACCCAAATAGCAAGCCGCTCATGGCGCAGCTGTTCCTTATAGTGCAGCACAGCAGGG
ACAACGAGGCATTCAGGGATGCGCTGCTAAACATAGTAGAGCCCGAGGGCCGCTGGCTGCTCGATTTGAT
AAACATCCTGCAGAGCATAGTGGTGCAGGAGCGCAGCTTGAGCCTGGCTGACAAGGTGGCCGCCATCAAC
TATTCCATGCTTAGCCTGGGCAAGTTTTACGCCCGCAAGATATACCATACCCCTTACGTTCCCATAGACA
AGGAGGTAAAGATCGAGGGGTTCTACATGCGCATGGCGCTGAAGGTGCTTACCTTGAGCGACGACCTGGG
CGTTTATCGCAACGAGCGCATCCACAAGGCCGTGAGCGTGAGCCGGCGGCGCGAGCTCAGCGACCGCGAG
CTGATGCACAGCCTGCAAAGGGCCCTGGCTGGCACGGGCAGCGGCGATAGAGAGGCCGAGTCCTACTTTG
ACGCGGGCGCTGACCTGCGCTGGGCCCCAAGCCGACGCGCCCTGGAGGCAGCTGGGGCCGGACCTGGGCT
GGCGGTGGCACCCGCGCGCGCTGGCAACGTCGGCGGCGTGGAGGAATATGACGAGGACGATGAGTACGAG
CCAGAGGACGGCGAGTACTAAGCGGTGATGTTTCTGATCAGATGATGCAAGACGCAACGGACCCGGCGGT
GCGGGCGGCGCTGCAGAGCCAGCCGTCCGGCCTTAACTCCACGGACGACTGGCGCCAGGTCATGGACCGC
ATCATGTCGCTGACTGCGCGCAATCCTGACGCGTTCCGGCAGCAGCCGCAGGCCAACCGGCTCTCCGCAA
TTCTGGAAGCGGTGGTCCCGGCGCGCGCAAACCCCACGCACGAGAAGGTGCTGGCGATCGTAAACGCGCT
GGCCGAAAACAGGGCCATCCGGCCCGACGAGGCCGGCCTGGTCTACGACGCGCTGCTTCAGCGCGTGGCT
CGTTACAACAGCGGCAACGTGCAGACCAACCTGGACCGGCTGGTGGGGGATGTGCGCGAGGCCGTGGCGC
AGCGTGAGCGCGCGCAGCAGCAGGGCAACCTGGGCTCCATGGTTGCACTAAACGCCTTCCTGAGTACACA
GCCCGCCAACGTGCCGCGGGGACAGGAGGACTACACCAACTTTGTGAGCGCACTGCGGCTAATGGTGACT
GAGACACCGCAAAGTGAGGTGTACCAGTCTGGGCCAGACTATTTTTTCCAGACCAGTAGACAAGGCCTGC
AGACCGTAAACCTGAGCCAGGCTTTCAAAAACTTGCAGGGGCTGTGGGGGGTGCGGGCTCCCACAGGCGA
CCGCGCGACCGTGTCTAGCTTGCTGACGCCCAACTCGCGCCTGTTGCTGCTGCTAATAGCGCCCTTCACG
GACAGTGGCAGCGTGTCCCGGGACACATACCTAGGTCACTTGCTGACACTGTACCGCGAGGCCATAGGTC
AGGCGCATGTGGACGAGCATACTTTCCAGGAGATTACAAGTGTCAGCCGCGCGCTGGGGCAGGAGGACAC
GGGCAGCCTGGAGGCAACCCTAAACTACCTGCTGACCAACCGGCGGCAGAAGATCCCCTCGTTGCACAGT
TTAAACAGCGAGGAGGAGCGCATTTTGCGCTACGTGCAGCAGAGCGTGAGCCTTAACCTGATGCGCGACG
GGGTAACGCCCAGCGTGGCGCTGGACATGACCGCGCGCAACATGGAACCGGGCATGTATGCCTCAAACCG
GCCGTTTATCAACCGCCTAATGGACTACTTGCATCGCGCGGCCGCCGTGAACCCCGAGTATTTCACCAAT
GCCATCTTGAACCCGCACTGGCTACCGCCCCCTGGTTTCTACACCGGGGGATTCGAGGTGCCCGAGGGTA
ACGATGGATTCCTCTGGGACGACATAGACGACAGCGTGTTTTCCCCGCAACCGCAGACCCTGCTAGAGTT
GCAACAGCGCGAGCAGGCAGAGGCGGCGCTGCGAAAGGAAAGCTTCCGCAGGCCAAGCAGCTTGTCCGAT
CTAGGCGCTGCGGCCCCGCGGTCAGATGCTAGTAGCCCATTTCCAAGCTTGATAGGGTCTCTTACCAGCA
CTCGCACCACCCGCCCGCGCCTGCTGGGCGAGGAGGAGTACCTAAACAACTCGCTGCTGCAGCCGCAGCG
CGAAAAAAACCTGCCTCCGGCATTTCCCAACAACGGGATAGAGAGCCTAGTGGACAAGATGAGTAGATGG
AAGACGTACGCGCAGGAGCACAGGGACGTGCCAGGCCCGCGCCCGCCCACCCGTCGTCAAAGGCACGACC
GTCAGCGGGGTCTGGTGTGGGAGGACGATGACTCGGCAGACGACAGCAGCGTCCTGGATTTGGGAGGGAG
TGGCAACCCGTTTGCGCACCTTCGCCCCAGGCTGGGGAGAATGTTTTAAAAAAAAAAAAAGCATGATGCA
AAATAAAAAACTCACCAAGGCCATGGCACCGAGCGTTGGTTTTCTTGTATTCCCCTTAGTATGCGGCGCG
CGGCGATGTATGAGGAAGGTCCTCCTCCCTCCTACGAGAGTGTGGTGAGCGCGGCGCCAGTGGCGGCGGC
GCTGGGTTCTCCCTTCGATGCTCCCCTGGACCCGCCGTTTGTGCCTCCGCGGTACCTGCGGCCTACCGGG
GGGAGAAACAGCATCCGTTACTCTGAGTTGGCACCCCTATTCGACACCACCCGTGTGTACCTGGTGGACA
ACAAGTCAACGGATGTGGCATCCCTGAACTACCAGAACGACCACAGCAACTTTCTGACCACGGTCATTCA
AAACAATGACTACAGCCCGGGGGAGGCAAGCACACAGACCATCAATCTTGACGACCGGTCGCACTGGGGC
GGCGACCTGAAAACCATCCTGCATACCAACATGCCAAATGTGAACGAGTTCATGTTTACCAATAAGTTTA
AGGCGCGGGTGATGGTGTCGCGCTTGCCTACTAAGGACAATCAGGTGGAGCTGAAATACGAGTGGGTGGA
GTTCACGCTGCCCGAGGGCAACTACTCCGAGACCATGACCATAGACCTTATGAACAACGCGATCGTGGAG
CACTACTTGAAAGTGGGCAGACAGAACGGGGTTCTGGAAAGCGACATCGGGGTAAAGTTTGACACCCGCA
ACTTCAGACTGGGGTTTGACCCCGTCACTGGTCTTGTCATGCCTGGGGTATATACAAACGAAGCCTTCCA
TCCAGACATCATTTTGCTGCCAGGATGCGGGGTGGACTTCACCCACAGCCGCCTGAGCAACTTGTTGGGC
ATCCGCAAGCGGCAACCCTTCCAGGAGGGCTTTAGGATCACCTACGATGATCTGGAGGGTGGTAACATTC
CCGCACTGTTGGATGTGGACGCCTACCAGGCGAGCTTGAAAGATGACACCGAACAGGGCGGGGGTGGCGC
AGGCGGCAGCAACAGCAGTGGCAGCGGCGCGGAAGAGAACTCCAACGCGGCAGCCGCGGCAATGCAGCCG
GTGGAGGACATGAACGATCATGCCATTCGCGGCGACACCTTTGCCACACGGGCTGAGGAGAAGCGCGCTG
AGGCCGAAGCAGCGGCCGAAGCTGCCGCCCCCGCTGCGCAACCCGAGGTCGAGAAGCCTCAGAAGAAACC
GGTGATCAAACCCCTGACAGAGGACAGCAAGAAACGCAGTTACAACCTAATAAGCAATGACAGCACCTTC
ACCCAGTACCGCAGCTGGTACCTTGCATACAACTACGGCGACCCTCAGACCGGAATCCGCTCATGGACCC
TGCTTTGCACTCCTGACGTAACCTGCGGCTCGGAGCAGGTCTACTGGTCGTTGCCAGACATGATGCAAGA
CCCCGTGACCTTCCGCTCCACGCGCCAGATCAGCAACTTTCCGGTGGTGGGCGCCGAGCTGTTGCCCGTG
CACTCCAAGAGCTTCTACAACGACCAGGCCGTCTACTCCCAACTCATCCGCCAGTTTACCTCTCTGACCC
ACGTGTTCAATCGCTTTCCCGAGAACCAGATTTTGGCGCGCCCGCCAGCCCCCACCATCACCACCGTCAG
TGAAAACGTTCCTGCTCTCACAGATCACGGGACGCTACCGCTGCGCAACAGCATCGGAGGAGTCCAGCGA
GTGACCATTACTGACGCCAGACGCCGCACCTGCCCCTACGTTTACAAGGCCCTGGGCATAGTCTCGCCGC
GCGTCCTATCGAGCCGCACTTTTTGAGCAAGCATGTCCATCCTTATATCGCCCAGCAATAACACAGGCTG
GGGCCTGCGCTTCCCAAGCAAGATGTTTGGCGGGGCCAAGAAGCGCTCCGACCAACACCCAGTGCGCGTG
CGCGGGCACTACCGCGCGCCCTGGGGCGCGCACAAACGCGGCCGCACTGGGCGCACCACCGTCGATGACG
CCATCGACGCGGTGGTGGAGGAGGCGCGCAACTACACGCCCACGCCGCCACCAGTGTCCACAGTGGACGC
GGCCATTCAGACCGTGGTGCGCGGAGCCCGGCGCTATGCTAAAATGAAGAGACGGCGGAGGCGCGTAGCA
CGTCGCCACCGCCGCCGACCCGGCACTGCCGCCCAACGCGCGGCGGCGGCCCTGCTTAACCGCGCACGTC
GCACCGGCCGACGGGCGGCCATGCGGGCCGCTCGAAGGCTGGCCGCGGGTATTGTCACTGTGCCCCCCAG
GTCCAGGCGACGAGCGGCCGCCGCAGCAGCCGCGGCCATTAGTGCTATGACTCAGGGTCGCAGGGGCAAC
GTGTATTGGGTGCGCGACTCGGTTAGCGGCCTGCGCGTGCCCGTGCGCACCCGCCCCCCGCGCAACTAGA
TTGCAAGAAAAAACTACTTAGACTCGTACTGTTGTATGTATCCAGCGGCGGCGGCGCGCAACGAAGCTAT
GTCCAAGCGCAAAATCAAAGAAGAGATGCTCCAGGTCATCGCGCCGGAGATCTATGGCCCCCCGAAGAAG
GAAGAGCAGGATTACAAGCCCCGAAAGCTAAAGCGGGTCAAAAAGAAAAAGAAAGATGATGATGATGAAC
TTGACGACGAGGTGGAACTGCTGCACGCTACCGCGCCCAGGCGACGGGTACAGTGGAAAGGTCGACGCGT
AAAACGTGTTTTGCGACCCGGCACCACCGTAGTCTTTACGCCCGGTGAGCGCTCCACCCGCACCTACAAG
CGCGTGTATGATGAGGTGTACGGCGACGAGGACCTGCTTGAGCAGGCCAACGAGCGCCTCGGGGAGTTTG
CCTACGGAAAGCGGCATAAGGACATGCTGGCGTTGCCGCTGGACGAGGGCAACCCAACACCTAGCCTAAA
GCCCGTAACACTGCAGCAGGTGCTGCCCGCGCTTGCACCGTCCGAAGAAAAGCGCGGCCTAAAGCGCGAG
TCTGGTGACTTGGCACCCACCGTGCAGCTGATGGTACCCAAGCGCCAGCGACTGGAAGATGTCTTGGAAA
AAATGACCGTGGAACCTGGGCTGGAGCCCGAGGTCCGCGTGCGGCCAATCAAGCAGGTGGCGCCGGGACT
GGGCGTGCAGACCGTGGACGTTCAGATACCCACTACCAGTAGCACCAGTATTGCCACCGCCACAGAGGGC
ATGGAGACACAAACGTCCCCGGTTGCCTCAGCGGTGGCGGATGCCGCGGTGCAGGCGGTCGCTGCGGCCG
CGTCCAAGACCTCTACGGAGGTGCAAACGGACCCGTGGATGTTTCGCGTTTCAGCCCCCCGGCGCCCGCG
CCGTTCGAGGAAGTACGGCGCCGCCAGCGCGCTACTGCCCGAATATGCCCTACATCCTTCCATTGCGCCT
ACCCCCGGCTATCGTGGCTACACCTACCGCCCCAGAAGACGAGCAACTACCCGACGCCGAACCACCACTG
GAACCCGCCGCCGCCGTCGCCGTCGCCAGCCCGTGCTGGCCCCGATTTCCGTGCGCAGGGTGGCTCGCGA
AGGAGGCAGGACCCTGGTGCTGCCAACAGCGCGCTACCACCCCAGCATCGTTTAAAAGCCGGTCTTTGTG
GTTCTTGCAGATATGGCCCTCACCTGCCGCCTCCGTTTCCCGGTGCCGGGATTCCGAGGAAGAATGCACC
GTAGGAGGGGCATGGCCGGCCACGGCCTGACGGGCGGCATGCGTCGTGCGCACCACCGGCGGCGGCGCGC
GTCGCACCGTCGCATGCGCGGCGGTATCCTGCCCCTCCTTATTCCACTGATCGCCGCGGCGATTGGCGCC
GTGCCCGGAATTGCATCCGTGGCCTTGCAGGCGCAGAGACACTGATTAAAAACAAGTTGCATGTGGAAAA
ATCAAAATAAAAAGTCTGGACTCTCACGCTCGCTTGGTCCTGTAACTATTTTGTAGAATGGAAGACATCA
ACTTTGCGTCTCTGGCCCCGCGACACGGCTCGCGCCCGTTCATGGGAAACTGGCAAGATATCGGCACCAG
CAATATGAGCGGTGGCGCCTTCAGCTGGGGCTCGCTGTGGAGCGGCATTAAAAATTTCGGTTCCACCGTT
AAGAACTATGGCAGCAAGGCCTGGAACAGCAGCACAGGCCAGATGCTGAGGGATAAGTTGAAAGAGCAAA
ATTTCCAACAAAAGGTGGTAGATGGCCTGGCCTCTGGCATTAGCGGGGTGGTGGACCTGGCCAACCAGGC
AGTGCAAAATAAGATTAACAGTAAGCTTGATCCCCGCCCTCCCGTAGAGGAGCCTCCACCGGCCGTGGAG
ACAGTGTCTCCAGAGGGGCGTGGCGAAAAGCGTCCGCGCCCCGACAGGGAAGAAACTCTGGTGACGCAAA
TAGACGAGCCTCCCTCGTACGAGGAGGCACTAAAGCAAGGCCTGCCCACCACCCGTCCCATCGCGCCCAT
GGCTACCGGAGTGCTGGGCCAGCACACACCCGTAACGCTGGACCTGCCTCCCCCCGCCGACACCCAGCAG
AAACCTGTGCTGCCAGGCCCGACCGCCGTTGTTGTAACCCGTCCTAGCCGCGCGTCCCTGCGCCGCGCCG
CCAGCGGTCCGCGATCGTTGCGGCCCGTAGCCAGTGGCAACTGGCAAAGCACACTGAACAGCATCGTGGG
TCTGGGGGTGCAATCCCTGAAGCGCCGACGATGCTTCTGATAGCTAACGTGTCGTATGTGTGTCATGTAT
GCGTCCATGTCGCCGCCAGAGGAGCTGCTGAGCCGCCGCGCGCCCGCTTTCCAAGATGGCTACCCCTTCG
ATGATGCCGCAGTGGTCTTACATGCACATCTCGGGCCAGGACGCCTCGGAGTACCTGAGCCCCGGGCTGG
TGCAGTTTGCCCGCGCCACCGAGACGTACTTCAGCCTGAATAACAAGTTTAGAAACCCCACGGTGGCGCC
TACGCACGACGTGACCACAGACCGGTCCCAGCGTTTGACGCTGCGGTTCATCCCTGTGGACCGTGAGGAT
ACTGCGTACTCGTACAAGGCGCGGTTCACCCTAGCTGTGGGTGATAACCGTGTGCTGGACATGGCTTCCA
CGTACTTTGACATCCGCGGCGTGCTGGACAGGGGCCCTACTTTTAAGCCCTACTCTGGCACTGCCTACAA
CGCCCTGGCTCCCAAGGGTGCCCCAAATCCTTGCGAATGGGATGAAGCTGCTACTGCTCTTGAAATAAAC
CTAGAAGAAGAGGACGATGACAACGAAGACGAAGTAGACGAGCAAGCTGAGCAGCAAAAAACTCACGTAT
TTGGGCAGGCGCCTTATTCTGGTATAAATATTACAAAGGAGGGTATTCAAATAGGTGTCGAAGGTCAAAC
ACCTAAATATGCCGATAAAACATTTCAACCTGAACCTCAAATAGGAGAATCTCAGTGGTACGAAACAGAA
ATTAATCATGCAGCTGGGAGAGTCCTAAAAAAGACTACCCCAATGAAACCATGTTACGGTTCATATGCAA
AACCCACAAATGAAAATGGAGGGCAAGGCATTCTTGTAAAGCAACAAAATGGAAAGCTAGAAAGTCAAGT
GGAAATGCAATTTTTCTCAACTACTGAGGCAGCCGCAGGCAATGGTGATAACTTGACTCCTAAAGTGGTA
TTGTACAGTGAAGATGTAGATATAGAAACCCCAGACACTCATATTTCTTACATGCCCACTATTAAGGAAG
GTAACTCACGAGAACTAATGGGCCAACAATCTATGCCCAACAGGCCTAATTACATTGCTTTTAGGGACAA
TTTTATTGGTCTAATGTATTACAACAGCACGGGTAATATGGGTGTTCTGGCGGGCCAAGCATCGCAGTTG
AATGCTGTTGTAGATTTGCAAGACAGAAACACAGAGCTTTCATACCAGCTTTTGCTTGATTCCATTGGTG
ATAGAACCAGGTACTTTTCTATGTGGAATCAGGCTGTTGACAGCTATGATCCAGATGTTAGAATTATTGA
AAATCATGGAACTGAAGATGAACTTCCAAATTACTGCTTTCCACTGGGAGGTGTGATTAATACAGAGACT
CTTACCAAGGTAAAACCTAAAACAGGTCAGGAAAATGGATGGGAAAAAGATGCTACAGAATTTTCAGATA
AAAATGAAATAAGAGTTGGAAATAATTTTGCCATGGAAATCAATCTAAATGCCAACCTGTGGAGAAATTT
CCTGTACTCCAACATAGCGCTGTATTTGCCCGACAAGCTAAAGTACAGTCCTTCCAACGTAAAAATTTCT
GATAACCCAAACACCTACGACTACATGAACAAGCGAGTGGTGGCTCCCGGGCTAGTGGACTGCTACATTA
ACCTTGGAGCACGCTGGTCCCTTGACTATATGGACAACGTCAACCCATTTAACCACCACCGCAATGCTGG
CCTGCGCTACCGCTCAATGTTGCTGGGCAATGGTCGCTATGTGCCCTTCCACATCCAGGTGCCTCAGAAG
TTCTTTGCCATTAAAAACCTCCTTCTCCTGCCGGGCTCATACACCTACGAGTGGAACTTCAGGAAGGATG
TTAACATGGTTCTGCAGAGCTCCCTAGGAAATGACCTAAGGGTTGACGGAGCCAGCATTAAGTTTGATAG
CATTTGCCTTTACGCCACCTTCTTCCCCATGGCCCACAACACCGCCTCCACGCTTGAGGCCATGCTTAGA
AACGACACCAACGACCAGTCCTTTAACGACTATCTC
[453 nt withheld, positions 21877-22329]
CAGCCCATGAGCCGTCAGGTGGTGGATGATACTAAATACAAGGACTACCAACAGGTGGGCATCCTACACC
AACACAACAACTCTGGATTTGTTGGCTACCTTGCCCCCACCATGCGCGAAGGACAGGCCTACCCTGCTAA
CTTCCCCTATCCGCTTATAGGCAAGACCGCAGTTGACAGCATTACCCAGAAAAAGTTTCTTTGCGATCGC
ACCCTTTGGCGCATCCCATTCTCCAGTAACTTTATGTCCATGGGCGCACTCACAGACCTGGGCCAAAACC
TTCTCTACGCCAACTCCGCCCACGCGCTAGACATGACTTTTGAGGTGGATCCCATGGACGAGCCCACCCT
TCTTTATGTTTTGTTTGAAGTCTTTGACGTGGTCCGTGTGCACCAGCCGCACCGCGGCGTCATCGAAACC
GTGTACCTGCGCACGCCCTTCTCGGCCGGCAACGCCACAACATAAAGAAGCAAGCAACATCAACAACAGC
TGCCGCCATGGGCTCCAGTGAGCAGGAACTGAAAGCCATTGTCAAAGATCTTGGTTGTGGGCCATATTTT
TTGGGCACCTATGACAAGCGCTTTCCAGGCTTTGTTTCTCCACACAAGCTCGCCTGCGCCATAGTCAATA
CGGCCGGTCGCGAGACTGGGGGCGTACACTGGATGGCCTTTGCCTGGAACCCGCACTCAAAAACATGCTA
CCTCTTTGAGCCCTTTGGCTTTTCTGACCAGCGACTCAAGCAGGTTTACCAGTTTGAGTACGAGTCACTC
CTGCGCCGTAGCGCCATTGCTTCTTCCCCCGACCGCTGTATAACGCTGGAAAAGTCCACCCAAAGCGTAC
AGGGGCCCAACTCGGCCGCCTGTGGACTATTCTGCTGCATGTTTCTCCACGCCTTTGCCAACTGGCCCCA
AACTCCCATGGATCACAACCCCACCATGAACCTTATTACCGGGGTACCCAACTCCATGCTCAACAGTCCC
CAGGTACAGCCCACCCTGCGTCGCAACCAGGAACAGCTCTACAGCTTCCTGGAGCGCCACTCGCCCTACT
TCCGCAGCCACAGTGCGCAGATTAGGAGCGCCACTTCTTTTTGTCACTTGAAAAACATGTAAAAATAATG
TACTAGAGACACTTTCAATAAAGGCAAATGCTTTTATTTGTACACTCTCGGGTGATTATTTACCCCCACC
CTTGCCGTCTGCGCCGTTTAAAAATCAAAGGGGTTCTGCCGCGCATCGCTATGCGCCACTGGCAGGGACA
CGTTGCGATACTGGTGTTTAGTGCTCCACTTAAACTCAGGCACAACCATCCGCGGCAGCTCGGTGAAGTT
TTCACTCCACAGGCTGCGCACCATCACCAACGCGTTTAGCAGGTCGGGCGCCGATATCTTGAAGTCGCAG
TTGGGGCCTCCGCCCTGCGCGCGCGAGTTGCGATACACAGGGTTGCAGCACTGGAACACTATCAGCGCCG
GGTGGTGCACGCTGGCCAGCACGCTCTTGTCGGAGATCAGATCCGCGTCCAGGTCCTCCGCGTTGCTCAG
GGCGAACGGAGTCAACTTTGGTAGCTGCCTTCCCAAAAAGGGCGCGTGCCCAGGCTTTGAGTTGCACTCG
CACCGTAGTGGCATCAAAAGGTGACCGTGCCCGGTCTGGGCGTTAGGATACAGCGCCTGCATAAAAGCCT
TGATCTGCTTAAAAGCCACCTGAGCCTTTGCGCCTTCAGAGAAGAACATGCCGCAAGACTTGCCGGAAAA
CTGATTGGCCGGACAGGCCGCGTCGTGCACGCAGCACCTTGCGTCGGTGTTGGAGATCTGCACCACATTT
CGGCCCCACCGGTTCTTCACGATCTTGGCCTTGCTAGACTGCTCCTTCAGCGCGCGCTGCCCGTTTTCGC
TCGTCACATCCATTTCAATCACGTGCTCCTTATTTATCATAATGCTTCCGTGTAGACACTTAAGCTCGCC
TTCGATCTCAGCGCAGCGGTGCAGCCACAACGCGCAGCCCGTGGGCTCGTGATGCTTGTAGGTCACCTCT
GCAAACGACTGCAGGTACGCCTGCAGGAATCGCCCCATCATCGTCACAAAGGTCTTGTTGCTGGTGAAGG
TCAGCTGCAACCCGCGGTGCTCCTCGTTCAGCCAGGTCTTGCATACGGCCGCCAGAGCTTCCACTTGGTC
AGGCAGTAGTTTGAAGTTCGCCTTTAGATCGTTATCCACGTGGTACTTGTCCATCAGCGCGCGCGCAGCC
TCCATGCCCTTCTCCCACGCAGACACGATCGGCACACTCAGCGGGTTCATCACCGTAATTTCACTTTCCG
CTTCGCTGGGCTCTTCCTCTTCCTCTTGCGTCCGCATACCACGCGCCACTGGGTCGTCTTCATTCAGCCG
CCGCACTGTGCGCTTACCTCCTTTGCCATGCTTGATTAGCACCGGTGGGTTGCTGAAACCCACCATTTGT
AGCGCCACATCTTCTCTTTCTTCCTCGCTGTCCACGATTACCTCTGGTGATGGCGGGCGCTCGGGCTTGG
GAGAAGGGCGCTTCTTTTTCTTCTTGGGCGCAATGGCCAAATCCGCCGCCGAGGTCGATGGCCGCGGGCT
GGGTGTGCGCGGCACCAGCGCGTCTTGTGATGAGTCTTCCTCGTCCTCGGACTCGATACGCCGCCTCATC
CGCTTTTTTGGGGGCGCCCGGGGAGGCGGCGGCGACGGGGACGGGGACGACACGTCCTCCATGGTTGGGG
GACGTCGCGCCGCACCGCGTCCGCGCTCGGGGGTGGTTTCGCGCTGCTCCTCTTCCCGACTGGCCATTTC
CTTCTCCTATAGGCAGAAAAAGATCATGGAGTCAGTCGAGAAGAAGGACAGCCTAACCGCCCCCTCTGAG
TTCGCCACCACCGCCTCCACCGATGCCGCCAACGCGCCTACCACCTTCCCCGTCGAGGCACCCCCGCTTG
AGGAGGAGGAAGTGATTATCGAGCAGGACCCAGGTTTTGTAAGCGAAGACGACGAGGACCGCTCAGTACC
AACAGAGGATAAAAAGCAAGACCAGGACAACGCAGAGGCAAACGAGGAACAAGTCGGGCGGGGGGACGAA
AGGCATGGCGACTACCTAGATGTGGGAGACGACGTGCTGTTGAAGCATCTGCAGCGCCAGTGCGCCATTA
TCTGCGACGCGTTGCAAGAGCGCAGCGATGTGCCCCTCGCCATAGCGGATGTCAGCCTTGCCTACGAACG
CCACCTATTCTCACCGCGCGTACCCCCCAAACGCCAAGAAAACGGCACATGCGAGCCCAACCCGCGCCTC
AACTTCTACCCCGTATTTGCCGTGCCAGAGGTGCTTGCCACCTATCACATCTTTTTCCAAAACTGCAAGA
TACCCCTATCCTGCCGTGCCAACCGCAGCCGAGCGGACAAGCAGCTGGCCTTGCGGCAGGGCGCTGTCAT
ACCTGATATCGCCTCGCTCAACGAAGTGCCAAAAATCTTTGAGGGTCTTGGACGCGACGAGAAGCGCGCG
GCAAACGCTCTGCAACAGGAAAACAGCGAAAATGAAAGTCACTCTGGAGTGTTGGTGGAACTCGAGGGTG
ACAACGCGCGCCTAGCCGTACTAAAACGCAGCATCGAGGTCACCCACTTTGCCTACCCGGCACTTAACCT
ACCCCCCAAGGTCATGAGCACAGTCATGAGTGAGCTGATCGTGCGCCGTGCGCAGCCCCTGGAGAGGGAT
GCAAATTTGCAAGAACAAACAGAGGAGGGCCTACCCGCAGTTGGCGACGAGCAGCTAGCGCGCTGGCTTC
AAACGCGCGAGCCTGCCGACTTGGAGGAGCGACGCAAACTAATGATGGCCGCAGTGCTCGTTACCGTGGA
GCTTGAGTGCATGCAGCGGTTCTTTGCTGACCCGGAGATGCAGCGCAAGCTAGAGGAAACATTGCACTAC
ACCTTTCGACAGGGCTACGTACGCCAGGCCTGCAAGATCTCCAACGTGGAGCTCTGCAACCTGGTCTCCT
ACCTTGGAATTTTGCACGAAAACCGCCTTGGGCAAAACGTGCTTCATTCCACGCTCAAGGGCGAGGCGCG
CCGCGACTACGTCCGCGACTGCGTTTACTTATTTCTATGCTACACCTGGCAGACGGCCATGGGCGTTTGG
CAGCAGTGCTTGGAGGAGTGCAACCTCAAGGAGCTGCAGAAACTGCTAAAGCAAAACTTGAAGGACCTAT
GGACGGCCTTCAACGAGCGCTCCGTGGCCGCGCACCTGGCGGACATCATTTTCCCCGAACGCCTGCTTAA
AACCCTGCAACAGGGTCTGCCAGACTTCACCAGTCAAAGCATGTTGCAGAACTTTAGGAACTTTATCCTA
GAGCGCTCAGGAATCTTGCCCGCCACCTGCTGTGCACTTCCTAGCGACTTTGTGCCCATTAAGTACCGCG
AATGCCCTCCGCCGCTTTGGGGCCACTGCTACCTTCTGCAGCTAGCCAACTACCTTGCCTACCACTCTGA
CATAATGGAAGACGTGAGCGGTGACGGTCTACTGGAGTGTCACTGTCGCTGCAACCTATGCACCCCGCAC
CGCTCCCTGGTTTGCAATTCGCAGCTGCTTAACGAAAGTCAAATTATCGGTACCTTTGAGCTGCAGGGTC
CCTCGCCTGACGAAAAGTCCGCGGCTCCGGGGTTGAAACTCACTCCGGGGCTGTGGACGTCGGCTTACCT
TCGCAAATTTGTACCTGAGGACTACCACGCCCACGAGATTAGGTTCTACGAAGACCAATCCCGCCCGCCT
AATGCGGAGCTTACCGCCTGCGTCATTACCCAGGGCCACATTCTTGGCCAATTGCAAGCCATCAACAAAG
CCCGCCAAGAGTTTCTGCTACGAAAGGGACGGGGGGTTTACTTGGACCCCCAGTCCGGCGAGGAGCTCAA
CCCAATCCCCCCGCCGCCGCAGCCCTATCAGCAGCAGCCGCGGGCCCTTGCTTCCCAGGATGGCACCCAA
AAAGAAGCTGCAGCTGCCGCCGCCACCCACGGACGAGGAGGAATACTGGGACAGTCAGGCAGAGGAGGTT
TTGGACGAGGAGGAGGAGGACATGATGGAAGACTGGGAGAGCCTAGACGAGGAAGCTTCCGAGGTCGAAG
AGGTGTCAGACGAAACACCGTCACCCTCGGTCGCATTCCCCTCGCCGGCGCCCCAGAAATCGGCAACCGG
TTCCAGCATGGCTACAACCTCCGCTCCTCAGGCGCCGCCGGCACTGCCCGTTCGCCGACCCAACCGTAGA
TGGGACACCACTGGAACCAGGGCCGGTAAGTCCAAGCAGCCGCCGCCGTTAGCCCAAGAGCAACAACAGC
GCCAAGGCTACCGCTCATGGCGCGGGCACAAGAACGCCATAGTTGCTTGCTTGCAAGACTGTGGGGGCAA
CATCTCCTTCGCCCGCCGCTTTCTTCTCTACCATCACGGCGTGGCCTTCCCCCGTAACATCCTGCATTAC
TACCGTCATCTCTACAGCCCATACTGCACCGGCGGCAGCGGCAGCAACAGCAGCGGCCACACAGAAGCAA
AGGCGACCGGATAGCAAGACTCTGACAAAGCCCAAGAAATCCACAGCGGCGGCAGCAGCAGGAGGAGGAG
CGCTGCGTCTGGCGCCCAACGAACCCGTATCGACCCGCGAGCTTAGAAACAGGATTTTTCCCACTCTGTA
TGCTATATTTCAACAGAGCAGGGGCCAAGAACAAGAGCTGAAAATAAAAAACAGGTCTCTGCGATCCCTC
ACCCGCAGCTGCCTGTATCACAAAAGCGAAGATCAGCTTCGGCGCACGCTGGAAGACGCGGAGGCTCTCT
TCAGTAAATACTGCGCGCTGACTCTTAAGGACTAGTTTCGCGCCCTTTCTCAAATTTAAGCGCGAAAACT
ACGTCATCTCCAGCGGCCACACCCGGCGCCAGCACCTGTTGTCAGCGCCATTATGAGCAAGGAAATTCCC
ACGCCCTACATGTGGAGTTACCAGCCACAAATGGGACTTGCGGCTGGAGCTGCCCAAGACTACTCAACCC
GAATAAACTACATGAGCGCGGGACCCCACATGATATCCCGGGTCAACGGAATACGCGCCCACCGAAACCG
AATTCTCCTGGAACAGGCGGCTATTACCACCACACCTCGTAATAACCTTAATCCCCGTAGTTGGCCCGCT
GCCCTGGTGTACCAGGAAAGTCCCGCTCCCACCACTGTGGTACTTCCCAGAGACGCCCAGGCCGAAGTTC
AGATGACTAACTCAGGGGCGCAGCTTGCGGGCGGCTTTCGTCACAGGGTGCGGTCGCCCGGGCAGGGTAT
AACTCACCTGACAATCAGAGGGCGAGGTATTCAGCTCAACGACGAGTCGGTGAGCTCCTCGCTTGGTCTC
CGTCCGGACGGGACATTTCAGATCGGCGGCGCCGGCCGCTCTTCATTCACGCCTCGTCAGGCAATCCTAA
CTCTGCAGACCTCGTCCTCTGAGCCGCGCTCTGGAGGCATTGGAACTCTGCAATTTATTGAGGAGTTTGT
GCCATCGGTCTACTTTAACCCCTTCTCGGGACCTCCCGGCCACTATCCGGATCAATTTATTCCTAACTTT
GACGCGGTAAAGGACTCGGCGGACGGCTACGACTGAATGTTATAAGTTCCTGTCCATCCGCACCCACTAT
CTTCATGTTGTTGCAGATGAAGCGCGCAAGACCGTCTGAAGATACCTTCAACCCCGTGTATCCATATGAC
ACGGAAACCGGTCCTCCAACTGTGCCTTTTCTTACTCCTCCCTTTGTATCCCCCAATGGGTTTCAAGAGA
GTCCCCCTGGGGTACTCTCTTTGCGCCTATCCGAACCTCTAGTTACCTCCAATGGCATGCTTGCGCTCAA
AATGGGCAACGGCCTCTCTCTGGACGAGGCCGGCAACCTTACCTCCCAAAATGTAACCACTGTGAGCCCA
CCTCTCAAAAAAACCAAGTCAAACATAAACCTGGAAATATCTGCACCCCTCACAGTTACCTCAGAAGCCC
TAACTGTGGCTGCCGCCGCACCTCTAATGGTCGCGGGCAACACACTCACCATGCAATCACAGGCCCCGCT
AACCGTGCACGACTCCAAACTTAGCATTGCCACCCAAGGACCCCTCACAGTGTCAGAAGGAAAGCTAGCC
CTGCAAACATCAGGCCCCCTCACCACCACCGATAGCAGTACCCTTACTATCACTGCCTCACCCCCTCTAA
CTACTGCCACTGGTAGCTTGGGCATTGACTTGAAAGAGCCCATTTATACACAAAATGGAAAACTAGGACT
AAAGTACGGGGCTCCTTTGCATGTAACAGACGACCTAAACACTTTGACCGTAGCAACTGGTCCAGGTGTG
ACTATTAATAATACTTCCTTGCAAACTAAAGTTACTGGAGCCTTGGGTTTTGATTCACAAGGCAATATGC
AACTTAATGTAGCAGGAGGACTAAGGATTGATTCTCAAAACAGACGCCTTATACTTGATGTTAGTTATCC
GTTTGATGCTCAAAACCAACTAAATCTAAGACTAGGACAGGGCCCTCTTTTTATAAACTCAGCCCACAAC
TTGGATATTAACTACAACAAAGGCCTTTACTTGTTTACAGCTTCAAACAATTCCAAAAAGCTTGAGGTTA
ACCTAAGCACTGCCAAGGGGTTGATGTTTGACGCTACAGCCATAGCCATTAATGCAGGAGATGGGCTTGA
ATTTGGTTCACCTAATGCACCAAACACAAATCCCCTCAAAACAAAAATTGGCCATGGCCTAGAATTTGAT
TCAAACAAGGCTATGGTTCCTAAACTAGGAACTGGCCTTAGTTTTGACAGCACAGGTGCCATTACAGTAG
GAAACAAAAATAATGATAAGCTAACTTTGTGGACCACACCAGCTCCATCTCCTAACTGTAGACTAAATGC
AGAGAAAGATGCTAAACTCACTTTGGTCTTAACAAAATGTGGCAGTCAAATACTTGCTACAGTTTCAGTT
TTGGCTGTTAAAGGCAGTTTGGCTCCAATATCTGGAACAGTTCAAAGTGCTCATCTTATTATAAGATTTG
ACGAAAATGGAGTGCTACTAAACAATTCCTTCCTGGACCCAGAATATTGGAACTTTAGAAATGGAGATCT
TACTGAAGGCACAGCCTATACAAACGCTGTTGGATTTATGCCTAACCTATCAGCTTATCCAAAATCTCAC
GGTAAAACTGCCAAAAGTAACATTGTCAGTCAAGTTTACTTAAACGGAGACAAAACTAAACCTGTAACAC
TAACCATTACACTAAACGGTACACAGGAAACAGGAGACACAACTCCAAGTGCATACTCTATGTCATTTTC
ATGGGACTGGTCTGGCCACAACTACATTAATGAAATATTTGCCACATCCTCTTACACTTTTTCATACATT
GCCCAAGAATAAAGAATCGTTTGTGTTATGTTTCAACGTGTTTATTTTTCAATTGCAGAAAATTTCAAGT
CATTTTTCATTCAGTAGTATAGCCCCACCACCACATAGCTTATACAGATCACCGTACCTTAATCAAACTC
ACAGAACCCTAGTATTCAACCTGCCACCTCCCTCCCAACACACAGAGTACACAGTCCTTTCTCCCCGGCT
GGCCTTAAAAAGCATCATATCATGGGTAACAGACATATTCTTAGGTGTTATATTCCACACGGTTTCCTGT
CGAGCCAAACGCTCATCAGTGATATTAATAAACTCCCCGGGCAGCTCACTTAAGTTCATGTCGCTGTCCA
GCTGCTGAGCCACAGGCTGCTGTCCAACTTGCGGTTGCTTAACGGGCGGCGAAGGAGAAGTCCACGCCTA
CATGGGGGTAGAGTCATAATCGTGCATCAGGATAGGGCGGTGGTGCTGCAGCAGCGCGCGAATAAACTGC
TGCCGCCGCCGCTCCGTCCTGCAGGAATACAACATGGCAGTGGTCTCCTCAGCGATGATTCGCACCGCCC
GCAGCATAAGGCGCCTTGTCCTCCGGGCACAGCAGCGCACCCTGATCTCACTTAAATCAGCACAGTAACT
GCAGCACAGCACCACAATATTGTTCAAAATCCCACAGTGCAAGGCGCTGTATCCAAAGCTCATGGCGGGG
ACCACAGAACCCACGTGGCCATCATACCACAAGCGCAGGTAGATTAAGTGGCGACCCCTCATAAACACGC
TGGACATAAACATTACCTCTTTTGGCATGTTGTAATTCACCACCTCCCGGTACCATATAAACCTCTGATT
AAACATGGCGCCATCCACCACCATCCTAAACCAGCTGGCCAAAACCTGCCCGCCGGCTATACACTGCAGG
GAACCGGGACTGGAACAATGACAGTGGAGAGCCCAGGACTCGTAACCATGGATCATCATGCTCGTCATGA
TATCAATGTTGGCACAACACAGGCACACGTGCATACACTTCCTCAGGATTACAAGCTCCTCCCGCGTTAG
AACCATATCCCAGGGAACAACCCATTCCTGAATCAGCGTAAATCCCACACTGCAGGGAAGACCTCGCACG
TAACTCACGTTGTGCATTGTCAAAGTGTTACATTCGGGCAGCAGCGGATGATCCTCCAGTATGGTAGCGC
GGGTTTCTGTCTCAAAAGGAGGTAGACGATCCCTACTGTACGGAGTGCGCCGAGACAACCGAGATCGTGT
TGGTCGTAGTGTCATGCCAAATGGAACGCCGGACGTAGTCATATTTCCTGAAGCAAAACCAGGTGCGGGC
GTGACAAACAGATCTGCGTCTCCGGTCTCGCCGCTTAGATCGCTCTGTGTAGTAGTTGTAGTATATCCAC
TCTCTCAAAGCATCCAGGCGCCCCCTGGCTTCGGGTTCTATGTAAACTCCTTCATGCGCCGCTGCCCTGA
TAACATCCACCACCGCAGAATAAGCCACACCCAGCCAACCTACACATTCGTTCTGCGAGTCACACACGGG
AGGAGCGGGAAGAGCTGGAAGAACCATGTTTTTTTTTTTATTCCAAAAGATTATCCAAAACCTCAAAATG
AAGATCTATTAAGTGAACGCGCTCCCCTCCGGTGGCGTGGTCAAACTCTACAGCCAAAGAACAGATAATG
GCATTTGTAAGATGTTGCACAATGGCTTCCAAAAGGCAAACGGCCCTCACGTCCAAGTGGACGTAAAGGC
TAAACCCTTCAGGGTGAATCTCCTCTATAAACATTCCAGCACCTTCAACCATGCCCAAATAATTCTCATC
TCGCCACCTTCTCAATATATCTCTAAGCAAATCCCGAATATTAAGTCCGGCCATTGTAAAAATCTGCTCC
AGAGCGCCCTCCACCTTCAGCCTCAAGCAGCGAATCATGATTGCAAAAATTCAGGTTCCTCACAGACCTG
TATAAGATTCAAAAGCGGAACATTAACAAAAATACCGCGATCCCGTAGGTCCCTTCGCAGGGCCAGCTGA
ACATAATCGTGCAGGTCTGCACGGACCAGCGCGGCCACTTCCCCGCCAGGAACCATGACAAAAGAACCCA
CACTGATTATGACACGCATACTCGGAGCTATGCTAACCAGCGTAGCCCCGATGTAAGCTTGTTGCATGGG
CGGCGATATAAAATGCAAGGTGCTGCTCAAAAAATCAGGCAAAGCCTCGCGCAAAAAAGAAAGCACATCG
TAGTCATGCTCATGCAGATAAAGGCAGGTAAGCTCCGGAACCACCACAGAAAAAGACACCATTTTTCTCT
CAAACATGTCTGCGGGTTTCTGCATAAACACAAAATAAAATAACAAAAAAACATTTAAACATTAGAAGCC
TGTCTTACAACAGGAAAAACAACCCTTATAAGCATAAGACGGACTACGGCCATGCCGGCGTGACCGTAAA
AAAACTGGTCACCGTGATTAAAAAGCACCACCGACAGCTCCTCGGTCATGTCCGGAGTCATAATGTAAGA
CTCGGTAAACACATCAGGTTGATTCACATCGGTCAGTGCTAAAAAGCGACCGAAATAGCCCGGGGGAATA
CATACCCGCAGGCGTAGAGACAACATTACAGCCCCCATAGGAGGTATAACAAAATTAATAGGAGAGAAAA
ACACATAAACACCTGAAAAACCCTCCTGCCTAGGCAAAATAGCACCCTCCCGCTCCAGAACAACATACAG
CGCTTCCACAGCGGCAGCCATAACAGTCAGCCTTACCAGTAAAAAAGAAAACCTATTAAAAAAACACCAC
TCGACACGGCACCAGCTCAATCAGTCACAGTGTAAAAAAGGGCCAAGTGCAGAGCGAGTATATATAGGAC
TAAAAAATGACGTAACGGTTAAAGTCCACAAAAAACACCCAGAAAACCGCACGCGAACCTACGCCCAGAA
ACGAAAGCCAAAAAACCCACAACTTCCTCAAATCGTCACTTCCGTTTTCCCACGTTACGTCACTTCCCAT
TTTAAGAAAACTACAATTCCCAACACATACAAGTTACTCCGCCCTAAAACCTACGTCACCCGCCCCGTTC
CCACGCCCCGCGCCACGTCACAAACTCCACCCCCTCATTATCATATTGGCTTCAATCCAAAATAAGGTAT
ATTATTGATGATGTTACATCGTTAATTAACGATTTCGAACCCGGGGTACCGAATTCCTCGAGTCTAGAGG
AGCATGCGACGTCGCAATTCGCCCTATAGTGAGTCGTATTACAATTCACTGGCCGTCGTTTTACAACGTC
GTGACTGGGAAAACCCTGGCGTTACCCAACTTAATCGCCTTGCAGCACATCCCCCTTTCGCCAGCTGGCG
TAATAGCGAAGAGGCCCGCACCGATCGCCCTTCCCAACAGTTGCGCAGCCTGAATGGCGAATGGAAATTG
TAAGCGTTAATATTTTGTTAAAATTCGCGTTAAATTTTTGTTAAATCAGCTCATTTTTTAACCAATAGGC
CGAAATCGGCAAAATCCCTTATAAATCAAAAGAATAGACCGAGATAGGGT
[37 nt withheld, positions 34280-34316]
AAAGAACGTGGACTCCAACGTCAAAGG
[49 nt withheld, positions 34344-34392]
T
[91 nt withheld, positions 34394-34484]
G
[124 nt withheld, positions 34486-34609]
CCTGATGCGGTATTTTCTCCTTACGCATCTGTGCGGTATTTCACACCGCATACAGGTGGCACTTTTCGGG
GAAATGTGCGCGGAACCCCTATTTGTTTATTTTTCTAAATACATTCAAATATGTATCCGCTCATGAGACA
ATAACCCTGATAAATGCTTCAATAATATTGAAAAAGGAAGAGTATGAGTATTCAACATTTCCGTGTCGCC
CTTATTCCCTTTTTTGCGGCATTTTGCCTTCCTGTTTTTGCTCACCCAGAAACGCTGGTGAAAGTAAAAG
ATGCTGAAGATCAGTTGGGTGCACGAGTGGGTTACATCGAACTGGATCTCAACAGCGGTAAGATCCTTGA
GAGTTTTCGCCCCGAAGAACGTTTTCCAATGATGAGCACTTTTAAAGTTCTGCTATGTGGCGCGGTATTA
TCCCGTATTGACGCCGGGCAAGAGCAACTCGGTCGCCGCATACACTATTCTCAGAATGACTTGGTTGAGT
ACTCACCAGTCACAGAAAAGCATCTTACGGATGGCATGACAGTAAGAGAATTATGCAGTGCTGCCATAAC
CATGAGTGATAACACTGCGGCCAACTTACTTCTGACAACGATCGGAGGACCGAAGGAGCTAACCGCTTTT
TTGCACAACATGGGGGATCATGTAACTCGCCTTGATCGTTGGGAACCGGAGCTGAATGAAGCCATACCAA
ACGACGAGCGTGACACCACGATGCCTGTAGCAATGGCAACAACGTTGCGCAAACTATTAACTGGCGAACT
ACTTACTCTAGCTTCCCGGCAACAATTAATAGACTGGATGGAGGCGGATAAAGTTGCAGGACCACTTCTG
CGCTCGGCCCTTCCGGCTGGCTGGTTTATTGCTGATAAATCTGGAGCCGGTGAGCGTGGGTCTCGCGGTA
TCATTGCAGCACTGGGGCCAGATGGTAAGCCCTCCCGTATCGTAGTTATCTACACGACGGGGAGTCAGGC
AACTATGGATGAACGAAATAGACAGATCGCTGAGATAGGTGCCTCACTGATTAAGCATTGGTAACTGTCA
GACCAAGTTTACTCATATATACTTTAGATTGATTTAAAACTTCATTTTTAATTTAAAAGGATCTAGGTGA
AGATCCTTTTTGATAATCTCATGACCAAAATCCCTTAACGTGAGTTTTCGTTCCACTGAGCGTCAGACCC
CGTAGAAAAGATCAAAGGATCTTCTTGAGATCCTTTTTTTCTGCGCGTAATCTGCTGCTTGCAAACAAAA
AAACCACCGCTACCAGCGGTGGTTTGTTTGCCGGATCAAGAGCTACCAACTCTTTTTCCGAAGGTAACTG
GCTTCAGCAGAGCGCAGATACCAAATACTGTTCTTCTAGTGTAGCCGTAGTTAGGCCACCACTTCAAGAA
CTCTGTAGCACCGCCTACATACCTCGCTCTGCTAATCCTGTTACCAGTGGCTGCTGCCAGTGGCGATAAG
TCGTGTCTTACCGGGTTGGACTCAAGACGATAGTTACCGGATAAGGCGCAGCGGTCGGGCTGAACGGGGG
GTTCGTGCACACAGCCCAGCTTGGAGCGAACGACCTACACCGAACTGAGATACCTACAGCGTGAGCTATG
AGAAAGCGCCACGCTTCCCGAAGGGAGAAAGGCGGACAGGTATCCGGTAAGCGGCAGGGTCGGAACAGGA
GAGCGCACGAGGGAGCTTCCAGGGGGAAACGCCTGGTATCTTTATAGTCCTGTCGGGTTTCGCCACCTCT
GACTTGAGCGTCGATTTTTGTGATGCTCGTCAGGGGGGCGGAGCCTATGGAAAAACGCCAGCAACGCGGC
CTTTTTACGGTTCCTGGCCTTTTGCTGGCCTTTTGCTCACATGTTCTTTCCTGCGTTATCCCCTGATTCT
GTGGATAACCGTATTACCGCCTTTGAGTGAGCTGATACCGCTCGCCGCAGCCGAACGACCGAGCGCAGCG
AGTCAGTGAGCGAGGAAGCGGAAGAGCGCCCAATACGCAAACCGCCTCTCCCCGCGCGTTGGCCGATTCA
TTAATGCAGCTGGCACGACAGGTTTCCCGACTGGAAAGCGGGCAGTGAGCGCAACGCAATTAATGTGAGT
TAGCTCACTCATTAGGCACCCCAGGCTTTACACTTTATGCTTCCGGCTCGTATGTTGTGTGGAATTGTGA
GCGGATAACAATTTCACACAGGAAACAGCTATGACCATGATTACGCCAAGCTATTTAGGTGACACTATAG
AATACTCAAGCTAGTTAATTAACGTTAATTAACATCATCAATAATATACCTTATTTTGGATTGAAGCCAA
TATGATAATGAGGGGGTGGAGTTTGTGACGTGGCGCGGGGCGTGGGAACGGGGCGGGTGACGTAGTAGTG
TGGCGGAAGTGTGATGTTGCAAGTGTGGCGGAACACATGTAAGCGACGGATGTGGCAAAAGTGACGTTTT
TGGTGTGCGCCGGTGTACACAGGAAGTGACAATTTTCGCGCGGTTTTAGGCGGATGTTGTAGTAAATTTG
GGCGTAACCGAGTAAGATTTGGCCATTTTCGCGGGAAAACTGAATAAGAGGAAGTGAAATCTGAATAATT
TTGTGTTACTCATAGCGCGTAATCTCTAGCAT
