>Addgene plasmid #73345 | pAdx-CMV-LacZ | addgene partial sequence | sequence record 138075 | pShuttle-R 5'-CACAATGCTTCCATCAAACG-3'
ATACAAAACTACATAAGACCCCCACCTTATATATTCTTTCCCACCCTTAACCACGCCCAGATCTTCGAGT
CGATGCCATTTCATTACCTCTTTCTCCGCACCCGACATAGATACGCGCCACGCGTGCAGATGAGTTTGGA
CAAACCACAACTAGAATGCAGTGAAAAAAATGCTTTATTTGTGAAATTTGTGATGCTATTGCTTTATTTG
TAACCATTATAAGCTGCAATAAACAAGTTCTAGTCACTTACTTATCGATAGAATTCTCGAGCGGCCGCGA
TCCAGACATGATAAGATACATTGATGAGTTTGGACAAACCACAACTAGAATGCAGTGAAAAAAATGCTTT
ATTTGTGAAATTTGTGATGCTATTGCTTTATTTGTAACCATTATAAGCTGCAATAAACAAGTTCCGAGTT
TGTCAGAAAGCAGACCAAACAGCGGTTGGAATAATAGCGAGAACAGAGAAATAGCGGCAAAAATAATACC
CGTATCACTTTTGCTGATATGGTTGATGTCATGTAGCCAAATCGGGAAAAACGGGAAGTAGGCTCCCATG
ATAAAAAAGTAAAAGAAAAAGAATAAACCGAACATCCAAAAGTTTGTGTTTTTTAAATAGTACATAATGG
ATTTCCTTACGCGAAATACGGGCAGACATGGCCTGCCCGGTTATTATTATTTTTGACACC
