>Addgene plasmid #73345 | pAdx-CMV-LacZ | addgene partial sequence | sequence record 138076 | CMV-F 5'-CGCAAATGGGCGGTAGGCGTG-3'
TTGGGATCTCTATAATCTCGCGCAACCTATTTTCCCCTCGAACACTTTTTAAGCCGTAGATAAACAGGCT
GGGACACTTCACATGAGCGAAAAATACATCGTCACCTGGGACATGTTGCAGATCCATGCACGTAAACTCG
CAAGCCGACTGATGCCTTCTGAACAATGGAAAGGCATTATTGCCGTAAGCCGTGGCGGTCTGGTACCGGT
GGGTGAAGACCAGAAACAGCACCTCGAACTGAGCCGCGATATTGCCCAGCGTTTCAACGCGCTGTATGGC
GAGATCGATCCCGTCGTTTTACAACGTCGTGACTGGGAAAACCCTGGCGTTACCCAACTTAATCGCCTTG
CAGCACATCCCCCTTTCGCCAGCTGGCGTAATAGCGAAGAGGCCCGCACCGATCGCCCTTCCCAACAGTT
GCGCAGCCTGAATGGCGAATGGCGCTTTGCCTGGTTTCCGGCACCAGAAGCGGTGCCGGAAAGCTGGCTG
GAGTGCGATCTTCCTGAGGCCGATACTGTCGTCGTCCCCTCAAACTGGCAGATGCACGGTTACGATGCGC
CCATCTAC
